Addgene plasmid #83276: pAd388-BPTF-sh28
Purpose: shRNA targeting BPTF
Depositing lab: Joe Landry. Depositing organization: Virginia Commonwealth University. Publication: BPTF inhibits NK cell activity and the abundance of natural cytotoxicity receptor co-ligands. Mayes K, Elsayed Z, Alhazmi A, Waters M, Alkhatib SG, Roberts M, Song C, Peterson K, Chan V, Ailaney N, Malapati P, Blevins T, Lisnic B, Dumur CI, Landry JW. Oncotarget. 2017 May 12;8(38):64344-64357. doi: 10.18632/oncotarget.17834. eCollection 2017 Sep 8. PubMed 28969075.
Backbone
  Vector backbone: pAd388
  Backbone manufacturer: OD260 Inc
  Backbone size w/o insert (bp): 36741
  Total vector size (bp): 38638
  Modifications to backbone: DraIII digested cos from pE3.1 and DraIII digested expression cassette + Kan resistance from pE1.2 were ligated into SfiI digested pAd388
  Vector type: Adenoviral
Growth in bacteria
  Bacterial resistance: Kanamycin, 50 μg/mL
  Growth temperature: 30°C
  Growth strain: NEB Stable
  Copy number: Unknown
Gene/Insert
  Gene/Insert name: shRNA to BPTF
  gRNA/shRNA sequence: Bptf
  Species: H. sapiens (human), M. musculus (mouse)
  Promoter: pUC ori
  Cloning method: Restriction Enzyme; 5′ cloning site BamHI (not destroyed); 3′ cloning site EcoRI (not destroyed)
  Sequencing primers: 5′ ?
Terms and licenses: Academic/Nonprofit Terms; Industry Terms
How to cite: pAd388-BPTF-sh28 was a gift from Joe Landry (Addgene plasmid # 83276 ; http://n2t.net/addgene:83276 ; RRID:Addgene_83276)
