[The description below was written by a language model from this plasmid's Addgene catalogue record and pLannotate feature annotations shown in this document.]
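Description:
pAd388-BPTF-sh28 is a roughly 38.6 kb adenoviral genome plasmid built on the pAd388 backbone and designed to produce a recombinant human adenovirus serotype 5 vector that delivers a short hairpin RNA against BPTF. The record lists both human and mouse as target species. According to the catalogue, it was assembled by ligating a cos fragment from pE3.1 and an expression cassette plus kanamycin marker from pE1.2 into SfiI-cut pAd388. The hairpin itself was cloned between BamHI and EcoRI sites. The catalogue's promoter field reads "pUC ori", which is evidently a mis-entry. The feature table instead places a human U6 RNA polymerase III promoter immediately after the left ITR and the Ad5 Ψ packaging signal, which is the position normally occupied by E1. The hairpin is not annotated as a feature and presumably lies between U6 and the protein IX gene.

The remainder of the viral segment, bounded by the two Ad5 ITRs, carries the expected replication, packaging and late structural genes: IVa2, polymerase, pTP, DBP, VA RNAs, penton, hexon, protease, 100K, fiber and the E4 ORFs. No E1 genes are annotated. E3 is represented only by a fragment that abuts a partial lambda cos site, consistent with an E1/E3-deleted vector that would need a complementing cell line to generate virus.

Outside the ITRs lie AmpR with its promoter, a high-copy ColE1/pUC origin, a stretch of lambda tail gene fragments that probably acts as stuffer, and KanR. Kanamycin is the listed selection. The associated publication concerns BPTF and NK cell activity, which suggests use in BPTF knockdown studies.
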