Features (pLannotate 1.2.2; 42 found; start..end, strand, type, name):
      1..103     +  repeat_region  ITR: inverted terminal repeat of human adenovirus serotype 5 inverted
    191..341     +  misc_signal    Ad5 Ψ: packaging signal for adenovirus serotype 5
    369..609     +  promoter       U6 promoter: RNA polymerase III promoter for human U6 snRNA
    820..1239    +  CDS            IX: CAP9_ADE05 - Experimental evidence at protein level: Swiss-Prot protein existence level 1. Structural component of the virion that acts as a cement protein on the capsid exterior and forms triskelion structures consisting of three molecules that stabilize three hexon trimers at the center of each icosahedral facet and fixes the peripentonal hexons. Dispensable for assembly. During virus entry, recruits the anterograde motor kinesin-1 to the capsid docked at the nuclear pore complex thereby subjecting the docked capsid to a pulling force. The resulting tension leads to capsid disruption, disper
   1326..2555    -  CDS            IVa2 (fragment): PKG1_ADEM1 - Protein inferred from homology: Swiss-Prot protein existence level 3. Component of the packaging machinery which encapsidates the viral DNA into preformed capsids and transcriptional activator of the viral major late promoter (MLP). Binds, along with packaging proteins 2 and 3, to the specific packaging sequence on the left end of viral genomic DNA and displays ATPase activity thereby providing the power stroke of the packaging machinery. The activity of packaging protein IVa2 is stimulated by protein 33K which acts as a terminase. May be the protein that pumps DNA into the capsid
   2411..5578    -  CDS            POL: DPOL_ADE05 - Experimental evidence at protein level: Swiss-Prot protein existence level 1. Eukaryotic-type DNA polymerase involved in viral genomic replication. DNA synthesis is protein primed, and acts in a strand displacement replication. Assembles in complex with viral pTP, DBP, host NFIA and host POU2F1/OCT1 on viral origin of replication. The polymerase covalently transfers dCMP onto pTP, thereby initiating complementary strand synthesis. From Human adenovirus C serotype 5 (HAdV-5) (Human adenovirus 5).
   5797..7800    -  CDS            PTP: TERM_ADE05 - Experimental evidence at protein level: Swiss-Prot protein existence level 1. Protein covalently bound to the viral DNA that acts as a primer for viral genomic replication by DNA strand displacement. Assembles on the viral origin of replication in an initiation complex with viral polymerase, DBP, host NFIA and host POU2F1/OCT1. During initiation, the polymerase covalently couples the first dCTP with Ser- 580 of pTP. The terminal protein stimulates the template activity over 20 fold compared to protein-free templates. Neo-synthesized viral genomes are linked to two preterminal prot
   7831..7987    +  ncRNA          VA: Accession: RF00102 - VA RNA
   8086..8243    +  ncRNA          VA: Accession: RF00102 - VA RNA
   8261..9505    +  CDS            L1: PKG3_ADE05 - Experimental evidence at protein level: Swiss-Prot protein existence level 1. Involved in viral genome packaging through its interaction with packaging proteins 1 and 2. After proteolytic cleavage by adenovirus protease, L1 52/55k protein is removed from the capsid during viral maturation. From Human adenovirus C serotype 5 (HAdV-5) (Human adenovirus 5).
   9529..11283   +  CDS            CAP3_ADE05: Experimental evidence at protein level: Swiss-Prot protein existence level 1. Structural component of the virion that acts as a cement protein on the capsid exterior and which mediates the interactions between the hexons, including the peripentonal hexons, and reaches all the way to the penton vertices. Two hexon linking proteins IIIa, one from each facet, stabilize the unique edge interface between a pair of facets. As the virus enters the host cell, hexon linking proteins IIIa are shed concomitant with virion acidification in the endosome. During virus assembly, seems to play a role in the s
  11369..13081   +  CDS            L2: CAPSP_ADE05 - Experimental evidence at protein level: Swiss-Prot protein existence level 1. Major capsid protein that self-associates to form penton base pentamers, each in the shape of a pentagon, situated at the 12 vertices of the pseudo T=25 capsid. Involved in virus secondary attachment to host cell after initial attachment by the fiber protein. Binds host integrin heterodimer ITGAV-ITGB5 (alphaV-beta5) thereby triggering clathrin-mediated endocytosis of virions. Mediates initial virus attachment to CXADR-negative cells. Binding to integrins ITGAV-ITGB5 also seems to induce macropinocytosi
  13091..13684   +  CDS            L2: NP_ADE02 - Experimental evidence at protein level: Swiss-Prot protein existence level 1. Plays a role in the inhibition of host immune response within the nucleus. Interacts with cellular nucleosomes and immobilizes the host immune danger signal HMGB1 on chromatin. In turn, prevents HMGB1 release out of the cell and thus decreases inflammation. Plays also a role in the wrapping and condensation of the viral DNA. May also promote viral genome import into the nucleus. From Human adenovirus C serotype 2 (HAdV-2) (Human adenovirus 2).
  13757..14860   +  CDS            L2: CORE5_ADE05 - Experimental evidence at protein level: Swiss-Prot protein existence level 1. Associates loosely with the viral DNA to form an outer shell around the nucleoprotein-DNA complex and links it with the capsid by binding the endosome lysis protein. Dissociates from the viral genome during entry. Might be involved in nuclear capsid assembly of the viral particles through its association with NPM1/nucleophosmin. From Human adenovirus C serotype 5 (HAdV-5) (Human adenovirus 5).
  14891..15130   +  CDS            COR10_ADE02: Experimental evidence at protein level: Swiss-Prot protein existence level 1. [Pre-core protein X]: Interacts with the viral DNA and aids in tightly condensing it within the capsid. Cleavage of pre-core protein X may serve to partially relax this structure within the mature virion prior to its entry into the nucleus. From Human adenovirus C serotype 2 (HAdV-2) (Human adenovirus 2).
  15216..15965   +  CDS            L3: CAP6_ADE05 - Experimental evidence at protein level: Swiss-Prot protein existence level 1. [Protease cofactor]: Cofactor that activates the viral protease. Binds to viral protease in a 1:1 ratio. From Human adenovirus C serotype 5 (HAdV-5) (Human adenovirus 5).
  16054..18909   +  CDS            L3 (sequence partly withheld): CAPSH_ADE05 - Experimental evidence at protein level: Swiss-Prot protein existence level 1. Major capsid protein that self-associates to form 240 hexon trimers, each in the shape of a hexagon, building most of the pseudo T=25 capsid. Assembled into trimeric units with the help of the chaperone shutoff protein. Transported by pre-protein VI to the nucleus where it associates with other structural proteins to form an empty capsid. Might be involved, through its interaction with host dyneins, in the intracellular microtubule-dependent transport of incoming viral capsid to the nucleus. From Human
  18945..19556   +  CDS            L3: PRO_ADE05 - Experimental evidence at transcript level: Swiss-Prot protein existence level 2. Cleaves viral precursor proteins (pTP, pIIIa, pVI, pVII, pVIII, and pX) inside newly assembled particles giving rise to mature virions. Protease complexed to its cofactor slides along the viral DNA to specifically locate and cleave the viral precursors. Mature virions have a weakened organization compared to the unmature virions, thereby facilitating subsequent uncoating. Without maturation, the particle lacks infectivity and is unable to uncoat. Late in adenovirus infection, in the cytoplasm, may part
  19658..21244   -  CDS            DBP: DNB2_ADE05 - Experimental evidence at protein level: Swiss-Prot protein existence level 1. Plays a role in the elongation phase of viral strand displacement replication by unwinding the template in an ATP- independent fashion, employing its capacity to form multimers. Also enhances the rate of initiation. Released from template upon second strand synthesis. Assembles in complex with viral pTP, viral pol, host NFIA and host POU2F1/OCT1 on viral origin of replication. Covers the whole ssDNA genome during synthesis. The complementary strand synthesis induces its relese from DNA template. May inhi
  21273..23693   +  CDS            L4: SHUT_ADE05 - Experimental evidence at protein level: Swiss-Prot protein existence level 1. Protein that inhibits host translation while promoting late viral translation by ribosome shunting. Blocks host cap-dependent translation by binding to eIF4G, displacing MKNK1 from cap initiation complexes and preventing EIF4E phosphorylation. Binds to the tripartite leader sequence of viral late mRNAs and recruits host eIF4G, PABPC1/poly-A binding protein and 40S ribosomes subunits on viral mRNAs, allowing ribosome shunting and efficient translation of late viral mRNAs even though conventional translati
  23906..24289   +  CDS            SF33K_ADE02 (fragment): Experimental evidence at protein level: Swiss-Prot protein existence level 1. Probably functions as the small terminase that is part of the molecular motor that translocates genomic DNA in empty capsid during DNA packaging. This motor is located at a unique vertex and comprises at least the IVa2 ATPase, the small terminase 33K and probably a portal. Forms a ring-like structure of about 17 nm in which genomic DNA is translocated into the capsid. Stimulates IVa2 ATPase activity in the presence of the viral genome. Once the DNA is packaged, the terminase detaches: the 33K protein is present in th
  24380..25060   +  CDS            L4: CAP8_ADE02 - Experimental evidence at protein level: Swiss-Prot protein existence level 1. [Hexon-linking protein-C]: Structural component of the virion that acts as a cement protein on the capsid interior and which glue the peripentonal hexons and group-of-nine hexons together. From Human adenovirus C serotype 2 (HAdV-2) (Human adenovirus 2).
  25064..25345   +  CDS            E312_ADE02 (fragment): Experimental evidence at protein level: Swiss-Prot protein existence level 1. From Human adenovirus C serotype 2 (HAdV-2) (Human adenovirus 2).
  25392..25566   -  misc_feature   cos (fragment): lambda cos site; allows packaging into phage lambda particles
  25701..25865   -  CDS            UXP_ADE05 (fragment): Experimental evidence at transcript level: Swiss-Prot protein existence level 2. Might play a role in viral replication since it is associated with viral replication centers. Seems to have an effect on DBP localization. From Human adenovirus C serotype 5 (HAdV-5) (Human adenovirus 5).
  25876..27633   +  CDS            SPIKE_ADE05: Experimental evidence at protein level: Swiss-Prot protein existence level 1. Forms spikes that protrude from each vertex of the icosahedral capsid. Interacts with host coxsackievirus and adenovirus receptor CXADR located at the cell tight junctions to provide virion initial attachment to target cell. The fiber protein binds to CXADR with a higher affinity than CXADR binds to itself, thereby blocking the cell-cell adhesion function of CXADR dimers and leading to local disruption of the tight junction. Fiber protein present on neo- synthesized particles may thus disrupt the junctional integrity
  27779..27856   -  CDS            E417_ADE03: Protein predicted: Swiss-Prot protein existence level 4. From Human adenovirus B serotype 3 (HAdV-3) (Human adenovirus 3).
  28058..28939   -  CDS            E434_ADE02: Experimental evidence at protein level: Swiss-Prot protein existence level 1. Plays a major role to prevent cellular inhibition of viral genome replication by nuclear bodies. Assembles an SCF-like E3 ubiquitin ligase complex based on the cellular proteins ELOB, ELOC, CUL5 and RBX1, in cooperation with viral E1B-55K. This viral RING-type ligase ubiquitinates cellular substrates prior to proteasomal degradation: p53/TP53, LIG4, MRE11-RAD50-NBS1 (MRN) complex, ITGA3, DAXX and BLM. From Human adenovirus C serotype 2 (HAdV-2) (Human adenovirus 2).
  29218..29565   -  CDS            E411_ADE05: Experimental evidence at protein level: Swiss-Prot protein existence level 1. From Human adenovirus C serotype 5 (HAdV-5) (Human adenovirus 5).
  29565..29954   -  CDS            E4RF2_ADE02: Protein predicted: Swiss-Prot protein existence level 4. From Human adenovirus C serotype 2 (HAdV-2) (Human adenovirus 2).
  30005..30388   -  CDS            E4RF1_ADE02: Experimental evidence at protein level: Swiss-Prot protein existence level 1. May modulate tight-junctions functions of infected cells through interactions with PDZ proteins. E4 ORF1 has ben show for Adenovirus 9 to interact with protein involved in tight junction regulation. May play a role in mTOR activation by activating PI3- kinase, thus overriding cellular checkpoint for translation. From Human adenovirus C serotype 2 (HAdV-2) (Human adenovirus 2).
  30698..30800   -  repeat_region  ITR: inverted terminal repeat of human adenovirus serotype 5 inverted
  30846..30950   +  promoter       AmpR promoter: bla
  30951..31811   +  CDS            AmpR: β-lactamase; bla; confers resistance to ampicillin, carbenicillin, and related antibiotics
  31982..32570   +  rep_origin     ori: high-copy-number ColE1/pMB1/pBR322/pUC origin of replication
  32632..33111   -  CDS            I (fragment): TIPI_LAMBD - Protein inferred from homology: Swiss-Prot protein existence level 3. Plays a role in distal tail tip complex assembly. The tail tip complex is assembled successively with three tail tip proteins J, one tail tip protein I, one tail tip protein L and one tail tip protein K. The tail tip complex interacts with tail measure protein to initiate tail tube assembly. The formation of the tail tip complex is completed by the addition of tail tip protein M, which is followed by tail tube polymerization. May be excluded form tail tip during maturation and would be absent from virions. From
  33415..34815   -  CDS            J (fragment): TIPJ_LAMBD - Experimental evidence at protein level: Swiss-Prot protein existence level 1. Attaches the virion to the host receptor LamB, inducing viral DNA ejection. During tail assembly, initiates distal tail tip assembly by interacting with gpI, gpL and gpK. During virus entry to host cell, binds strongly to host LamB in an irreversible attachment. The binding induces structural changes in the tail leading to viral DNA injection through LamB trimeric pore. From Escherichia phage lambda (Bacteriophage lambda).
  34815..35288   -  CDS            L (fragment): TIPL_LAMBD - Experimental evidence at protein level: Swiss-Prot protein existence level 1. Part of the distal tail tip complex which plays a role in DNA ejection during entry, and in tail assembly initiation during exit. The tail tip complex is assembled successively with three tail tip proteins J, one tail tip protein I, one tail tip protein L and one tail tip protein K. The tail tip complex interacts with tail measure protein to initiate tail tube assembly. The formation of the tail tip complex is completed by the addition of tail tip protein M, which is followed by tail tube polymerization.
  35290..35376   -  CDS            L (fragment): TIPL_LAMBD - Experimental evidence at protein level: Swiss-Prot protein existence level 1. Part of the distal tail tip complex which plays a role in DNA ejection during entry, and in tail assembly initiation during exit. The tail tip complex is assembled successively with three tail tip proteins J, one tail tip protein I, one tail tip protein L and one tail tip protein K. The tail tip complex interacts with tail measure protein to initiate tail tube assembly. The formation of the tail tip complex is completed by the addition of tail tip protein M, which is followed by tail tube polymerization.
  35379..35705   -  CDS            M: TIPM_LAMBD - Protein inferred from homology: Swiss-Prot protein existence level 3. Part of the distal tail tip which plays a role in DNA ejection during entry, and in tail assembly initiation during exit. May bind tail tip complex associated with tape measure protein and allow tail tube protein polymerization on top of tail tip. From Escherichia phage lambda (Bacteriophage lambda).
  35705..37600   -  CDS            H (fragment): TMP_LAMBD - Experimental evidence at protein level: Swiss-Prot protein existence level 1. Serves as a ruler that controls the length of tail by stopping the tail tube polymerization and is probably released from the tail shaft during infection to facilitate DNA translocation into the host cell (PubMed:2150582). Assembles into a multimeric linear form possibly stabilized by the covering tail assembly proteins G and GT (PubMed:23911548). Its C-terminus fixes the tail tip complex (J, I, L, K), thereby forming the tail assembly initiator complex (PubMed:23911548). Tail tube proteins polymerize aro
  37722..38537   -  CDS            KanR: aminoglycoside phosphotransferase; aph(3')-Ia; confers resistance to kanamycin in bacteria or G418 (Geneticin®) in eukaryotes
>Addgene plasmid #83276 | pAd388-BPTF-sh28 | addgene full sequence | sequence record 485796 | Addgene Long Read Sequencing Result
CATCATCAATAATATACCTTATTTTGGATTGAAGCCAATATGATAATGAGGGGGTGGAGTTTGTGACGTG
GCGCGGGGCGTGGGAACGGGGCGGGTGACGTAGTAGTGTGGCGGAAGTGTGATGTTGCAAGTGTGGCGGA
ACACATGTAAGCGACGGATGTGGCAAAAGTGACGTTTTTGGTGTGCGCCGGTGTACACAGGAAGTGACAA
TTTTCGCGCGGTTTTAGGCGGATGTTGTAGTAAATTTGGGCGTAACCGAGTAAGATTTGGCCATTTTCGC
GGGAAAACTGAATAAGAGGAAGTGAAATCTGAATAATTTTGTGTTACTCATAGCGCGTAATATTTGTCTA
GGGAGATCTGGGCAGGAAGAGGGCCTATTTCCCATGATTCCTTCATATTTGCATATACGATACAAGGCTG
TTAGAGAGATAATTAGAATTAATTTGACTGTAAACACAAAGATATTAGTACAAAATACGTGACGTAGAAA
GTAATAATTTCTTGGGTAGTTTGCAGTTTTAAAATTATGTTTTAAAATGGACTATCATATGCTTACCGTA
ACTTGAAAGTATTTCGATTTCTTGGCTTTATATATCTTGTGGAAAGGACGAGGATCCAGCACAGAGAAGA
CCATGATTCAAGAGATCATGGTCTTCTCTGTGCTTTTTTTACGCGTGAATTCGATATCACTAGTGGTACC
CACGAGTGGCCATCGATTGAGGTACTGAAATGTGTGGGCGTGGCTTAAGGGTGGGAAAGAATATATAAGG
TGGGGGTCTTATGTAGTTTTGTATCTGTTTTGCAGCAGCCGCCGCCGCCATGAGCACCAACTCGTTTGAT
GGAAGCATTGTGAGCTCATATTTGACAACGCGCATGCCCCCATGGGCCGGGGTGCGTCAGAATGTGATGG
GCTCCAGCATTGATGGTCGCCCCGTCCTGCCCGCAAACTCTACTACCTTGACCTACGAGACCGTGTCTGG
AACGCCGTTGGAGACTGCAGCCTCCGCCGCCGCTTCAGCCGCTGCAGCCACCGCCCGCGGGATTGTGACT
GACTTTGCTTTCCTGAGCCCGCTTGCAAGCAGTGCAGCTTCCCGTTCATCCGCCCGCGATGACAAGTTGA
CGGCTCTTTTGGCACAATTGGATTCTTTGACCCGGGAACTTAATGTCGTTTCTCAGCAGCTGTTGGATCT
GCGCCAGCAGGTTTCTGCCCTGAAGGCTTCCTCCCCTCCCAATGCGGTTTAAAACATAAATAAAAAACCA
GACTCTGTTTGGATTTGGATCAAGCAAGTGTCTTGCTGTCTTTATTTAGGGGTTTTGCGCGCGCGGTAGG
CCCGGGACCAGCGGTCTCGGTCGTTGAGGGTCCTGTGTATTTTTTCCAGGACGTGGTAAAGGTGACTCTG
GATGTTCAGATACATGGGCATAAGCCCGTCTCTGGGGTGGAGGTAGCACCACTGCAGAGCTTCATGCTGC
GGGGTGGTGTTGTAGATGATCCAGTCGTAGCAGGAGCGCTGGGCGTGGTGCCTAAAAATGTCTTTCAGTA
GCAAGCTGATTGCCAGGGGCAGGCCCTTGGTGTAAGTGTTTACAAAGCGGTTAAGCTGGGATGGGTGCAT
ACGTGGGGATATGAGATGCATCTTGGACTGTATTTTTAGGTTGGCTATGTTCCCAGCCATATCCCTCCGG
GGATTCATGTTGTGCAGAACCACCAGCACAGTGTATCCGGTGCACTTGGGAAATTTGTCATGTAGCTTAG
AAGGAAATGCGTGGAAGAACTTGGAGACGCCCTTGTGACCTCCAAGATTTTCCATGCATTCGTCCATAAT
GATGGCAATGGGCCCACGGGCGGCGGCCTGGGCGAAGATATTTCTGGGATCACTAACGTCATAGTTGTGT
TCCAGGATGAGATCGTCATAGGCCATTTTTACAAAGCGCGGGCGGAGGGTGCCAGACTGCGGTATAATGG
TTCCATCCGGCCCAGGGGCGTAGTTACCCTCACAGATTTGCATTTCCCACGCTTTGAGTTCAGATGGGGG
GATCATGTCTACCTGCGGGGCGATGAAGAAAACGGTTTCCGGGGTAGGGGAGATCAGCTGGGAAGAAAGC
AGGTTCCTGAGCAGCTGCGACTTACCGCAGCCGGTGGGCCCGTAAATCACACCTATTACCGGCTGCAACT
GGTAGTTAAGAGAGCTGCAGCTGCCGTCATCCCTGAGCAGGGGGGCCACTTCGTTAAGCATGTCCCTGAC
TCGCATGTTTTCCCTGACCAAATCCGCCAGAAGGCGCTCGCCGCCCAGCGATAGCAGTTCTTGCAAGGAA
GCAAAGTTTTTCAACGGTTTGAGACCGTCCGCCGTAGGCATGCTTTTGAGCGTTTGACCAAGCAGTTCCA
GGCGGTCCCACAGCTCGGTCACCTGCTCTACGGCATCTCGATCCAGCATATCTCCTCGTTTCGCGGGTTG
GGGCGGCTTTCGCTGTACGGCAGTAGTCGGTGCTCGTCCAGACGGGCCAGGGTCATGTCTTTCCACGGGC
GCAGGGTCCTCGTCAGCGTAGTCTGGGTCACGGTGAAGGGGTGCGCTCCGGGCTGCGCGCTGGCCAGGGT
GCGCTTGAGGCTGGTCCTGCTGGTGCTGAAGCGCTGCCGGTCTTCGCCCTGCGCGTCGGCCAGGTAGCAT
TTGACCATGGTGTCATAGTCCAGCCCCTCCGCGGCGTGGCCCTTGGCGCGCAGCTTGCCCTTGGAGGAGG
CGCCGCACGAGGGGCAGTGCAGACTTTTGAGGGCGTAGAGCTTGGGCGCGAGAAATACCGATTCCGGGGA
GTAGGCATCCGCGCCGCAGGCCCCGCAGACGGTCTCGCATTCCACGAGCCAGGTGAGCTCTGGCCGTTCG
GGGTCAAAAACCAGGTTTCCCCCATGCTTTTTGATGCGTTTCTTACCTCTGGTTTCCATGAGCCGGTGTC
CACGCTCGGTGACGAAAAGGCTGTCCGTGTCCCCGTATACAGACTTGAGAGGCCTGTCCTCGAGCGGTGT
TCCGCGGTCCTCCTCGTATAGAAACTCGGACCACTCTGAGACAAAGGCTCGCGTCCAGGCCAGCACGAAG
GAGGCTAAGTGGGAGGGGTAGCGGTCGTTGTCCACTAGGGGGTCCACTCGCTCCAGGGTGTGAAGACACA
TGTCGCCCTCTTCGGCATCAAGGAAGGTGATTGGTTTGTAGGTGTAGGCCACGTGACCGGGTGTTCCTGA
AGGGGGGCTATAAAAGGGGGTGGGGGCGCGTTCGTCCTCACTCTCTTCCGCATCGCTGTCTGCGAGGGCC
AGCTGTTGGGGTGAGTACTCCCTCTGAAAAGCGGGCATGACTTCTGCGCTAAGATTGTCAGTTTCCAAAA
ACGAGGAGGATTTGATATTCACCTGGCCCGCGGTGATGCCTTTGAGGGTGGCCGCATCCATCTGGTCAGA
AAAGACAATCTTTTTGTTGTCAAGCTTGGTGGCAAACGACCCGTAGAGGGCGTTGGACAGCAACTTGGCG
ATGGAGCGCAGGGTTTGGTTTTTGTCGCGATCGGCGCGCTCCTTGGCCGCGATGTTTAGCTGCACGTATT
CGCGCGCAACGCACCGCCATTCGGGAAAGACGGTGGTGCGCTCGTCGGGCACCAGGTGCACGCGCCAACC
GCGGTTGTGCAGGGTGACAAGGTCAACGCTGGTGGCTACCTCTCCGCGTAGGCGCTCGTTGGTCCAGCAG
AGGCGGCCGCCCTTGCGCGAGCAGAATGGCGGTAGGGGGTCTAGCTGCGTCTCGTCCGGGGGGTCTGCGT
CCACGGTAAAGACCCCGGGCAGCAGGCGCGCGTCGAAGTAGTCTATCTTGCATCCTTGCAAGTCTAGCGC
CTGCTGCCATGCGCGGGCGGCAAGCGCGCGCTCGTATGGGTTGAGTGGGGGACCCCATGGCATGGGGTGG
GTGAGCGCGGAGGCGTACATGCCGCAAATGTCGTAAACGTAGAGGGGCTCTCTGAGTATTCCAAGATATG
TAGGGTAGCATCTTCCACCGCGGATGCTGGCGCGCACGTAATCGTATAGTTCGTGCGAGGGAGCGAGGAG
GTCGGGACCGAGGTTGCTACGGGCGGGCTGCTCTGCTCGGAAGACTATCTGCCTGAAGATGGCATGTGAG
TTGGATGATATGGTTGGACGCTGGAAGACGTTGAAGCTGGCGTCTGTGAGACCTACCGCGTCACGCACGA
AGGAGGCGTAGGAGTCGCGCAGCTTGTTGACCAGCTCGGCGGTGACCTGCACGTCTAGGGCGCAGTAGTC
CAGGGTTTCCTTGATGATGTCATACTTATCCTGTCCCTTTTTTTTCCACAGCTCGCGGTTGAGGACAAAC
TCTTCGCGGTCTTTCCAGTACTCTTGGATCGGAAACCCGTCGGCCTCCGAACGGTAAGAGCCTAGCATGT
AGAACTGGTTGACGGCCTGGTAGGCGCAGCATCCCTTTTCTACGGGTAGCGCGTATGCCTGCGCGGCCTT
CCGGAGCGAGGTGTGGGTGAGCGCAAAGGTGTCCCTGACCATGACTTTGAGGTACTGGTATTTGAAGTCA
GTGTCGTCGCATCCGCCCTGCTCCCAGAGCAAAAAGTCCGTGCGCTTTTTGGAACGCGGATTTGGCAGGG
CGAAGGTGACATCGTTGAAGAGTATCTTTCCCGCGCGAGGCATAAAGTTGCGTGTGATGCGGAAGGGTCC
CGGCACCTCGGAACGGTTGTTAATTACCTGGGCGGCGAGCACGATCTCGTCAAAGCCGTTGATGTTGTGG
CCCACAATGTAAAGTTCCAAGAAGCGCGGGATGCCCTTGATGGAAGGCAATTTTTTAAGTTCCTCGTAGG
TGAGCTCTTCAGGGGAGCTGAGCCCGTGCTCTGAAAGGGCCCAGTCTGCAAGATGAGGGTTGGAAGCGAC
GAATGAGCTCCACAGGTCACGGGCCATTAGCATTTGCAGGTGGTCGCGAAAGGTCCTAAACTGGCGACCT
ATGGCCATTTTTTCTGGGGTGATGCAGTAGAAGGTAAGCGGGTCTTGTTCCCAGCGGTCCCATCCAAGGT
TCGCGGCTAGGTCTCGCGCGGCAGTCACTAGAGGCTCATCTCCGCCGAACTTCATGACCAGCATGAAGGG
CACGAGCTGCTTCCCAAAGGCCCCCATCCAAGTATAGGTCTCTACATCGTAGGTGACAAAGAGACGCTCG
GTGCGAGGATGCGAGCCGATCGGGAAGAACTGGATCTCCCGCCACCAATTGGAGGAGTGGCTATTGATGT
GGTGAAAGTAGAAGTCCCTGCGACGGGCCGAACACTCGTGCTGGCTTTTGTAAAAACGTGCGCAGTACTG
GCAGCGGTGCACGGGCTGTACATCCTGCACGAGGTTGACCTGACGACCGCGCACAAGGAAGCAGAGTGGG
AATTTGAGCCCCTCGCCTGGCGGGTTTGGCTGGTGGTCTTCTACTTCGGCTGCTTGTCCTTGACCGTCTG
GCTGCTCGAGGGGAGTTACGGTGGATCGGACCACCACGCCGCGCGAGCCCAAAGTCCAGATGTCCGCGCG
CGGCGGTCGGAGCTTGATGACAACATCGCGCAGATGGGAGCTGTCCATGGTCTGGAGCTCCCGCGGCGTC
AGGTCAGGCGGGAGCTCCTGCAGGTTTACCTCGCATAGACGGGTCAGGGCGCGGGCTAGATCCAGGTGAT
ACCTAATTTCCAGGGGCTGGTTGGTGGCGGCGTCGATGGCTTGCAAGAGGCCGCATCCCCGCGGCGCGAC
TACGGTACCGCGCGGCGGGCGGTGGGCCGCGGGGGTGTCCTTGGATGATGCATCTAAAAGCGGTGACGCG
GGCGAGCCCCCGGAGGTAGGGGGGGCTCCGGACCCGCCGGGAGAGGGGGCAGGGGCACGTCGGCGCCGCG
CGCGGGCAGGAGCTGGTGCTGCGCGCGTAGGTTGCTGGCGAACGCGACGACGCGGCGGTTGATCTCCTGA
ATCTGGCGCCTCTGCGTGAAGACGACGGGCCCGGTGAGCTTGAACCTGAAAGAGAGTTCGACAGAATCAA
TTTCGGTGTCGTTGACGGCGGCCTGGCGCAAAATCTCCTGCACGTCTCCTGAGTTGTCTTGATAGGCGAT
CTCGGCCATGAACTGCTCGATCTCTTCCTCCTGGAGATCTCCGCGTCCGGCTCGCTCCACGGTGGCGGCG
AGGTCGTTGGAAATGCGGGCCATGAGCTGCGAGAAGGCGTTGAGGCCTCCCTCGTTCCAGACGCGGCTGT
AGACCACGCCCCCTTCGGCATCGCGGGCGCGCATGACCACCTGCGCGAGATTGAGCTCCACGTGCCGGGC
GAAGACGGCGTAGTTTCGCAGGCGCTGAAAGAGGTAGTTGAGGGTGGTGGCGGTGTGTTCTGCCACGAAG
AAGTACATAACCCAGCGTCGCAACGTGGATTCGTTGATATCCCCCAAGGCCTCAAGGCGCTCCATGGCCT
CGTAGAAGTCCACGGCGAAGTTGAAAAACTGGGAGTTGCGCGCCGACACGGTTAACTCCTCCTCCAGAAG
ACGGATGAGCTCGGCGACAGTGTCGCGCACCTCGCGCTCAAAGGCTACAGGGGCCTCTTCTTCTTCTTCA
ATCTCCTCTTCCATAAGGGCCTCCCCTTCTTCTTCTTCTGGCGGCGGTGGGGGAGGGGGGACACGGCGGC
GACGACGGCGCACCGGGAGGCGGTCGACAAAGCGCTCGATCATCTCCCCGCGGCGACGGCGCATGGTCTC
GGTGACGGCGCGGCCGTTCTCGCGGGGGCGCAGTTGGAAGACGCCGCCCGTCATGTCCCGGTTATGGGTT
GGCGGGGGGCTGCCATGCGGCAGGGATACGGCGCTAACGATGCATCTCAACAATTGTTGTGTAGGTACTC
CGCCGCCGAGGGACCTGAGCGAGTCCGCATCGACCGGATCGGAAAACCTCTCGAGAAAGGCGTCTAACCA
GTCACAGTCGCAAGGTAGGCTGAGCACCGTGGCGGGCGGCAGCGGGCGGCGGTCGGGGTTGTTTCTGGCG
GAGGTGCTGCTGATGATGTAATTAAAGTAGGCGGTCTTGAGACGGCGGATGGTCGACAGAAGCACCATGT
CCTTGGGTCCGGCCTGCTGAATGCGCAGGCGGTCGGCCATGCCCCAGGCTTCGTTTTGACATCGGCGCAG
GTCTTTGTAGTAGTCTTGCATGAGCCTTTCTACCGGCACTTCTTCTTCTCCTTCCTCTTGTCCTGCATCT
CTTGCATCTATCGCTGCGGCGGCGGCGGAGTTTGGCCGTAGGTGGCGCCCTCTTCCTCCCATGCGTGTGA
CCCCGAAGCCCCTCATCGGCTGAAGCAGGGCTAGGTCGGCGACAACGCGCTCGGCTAATATGGCCTGCTG
CACCTGCGTGAGGGTAGACTGGAAGTCATCCATGTCCACAAAGCGGTGGTATGCGCCCGTGTTGATGGTG
TAAGTGCAGTTGGCCATAACGGACCAGTTAACGGTCTGGTGACCCGGCTGCGAGAGCTCGGTGTACCTGA
GACGCGAGTAAGCCCTCGAGTCAAATACGTAGTCGTTGCAAGTCCGCACCAGGTACTGGTATCCCACCAA
AAAGTGCGGCGGCGGCTGGCGGTAGAGGGGCCAGCGTAGGGTGGCCGGGGCTCCGGGGGCGAGATCTTCC
AACATAAGGCGATGATATCCGTAGATGTACCTGGACATCCAGGTGATGCCGGCGGCGGTGGTGGAGGCGC
GCGGAAAGTCGCGGACGCGGTTCCAGATGTTGCGCAGCGGCAAAAAGTGCTCCATGGTCGGGACGCTCTG
GCCGGTCAGGCGCGCGCAATCGTTGACGCTCTAGACCGTGCAAAAGGAGAGCCTGTAAGCGGGCACTCTT
CCGTGGTCTGGTGGATAAATTCGCAAGGGTATCATGGCGGACGACCGGGGTTCGAGCCCCGTATCCGGCC
GTCCGCCGTGATCCATGCGGTTACCGCCCGCGTGTCGAACCCAGGTGTGCGACGTCAGACAACGGGGGAG
TGCTCCTTTTGGCTTCCTTCCAGGCGCGGCGGCTGCTGCGCTAGCTTTTTTGGCCACTGGCCGCGCGCAG
CGTAAGCGGTTAGGCTGGAAAGCGAAAGCATTAAGTGGCTCGCTCCCTGTAGCCGGAGGGTTATTTTCCA
AGGGTTGAGTCGCGGGACCCCCGGTTCGAGTCTCGGACCGGCCGGACTGCGGCGAACGGGGGTTTGCCTC
CCCGTCATGCAAGACCCCGCTTGCAAATTCCTCCGGAAACAGGGACGAGCCCCTTTTTTGCTTTTCCCAG
ATGCATCCGGTGCTGCGGCAGATGCGCCCCCCTCCTCAGCAGCGGCAAGAGCAAGAGCAGCGGCAGACAT
GCAGGGCACCCTCCCCTCCTCCTACCGCGTCAGGAGGGGCGACATCCGCGGTTGACGCGGCAGCAGATGG
TGATTACGAACCCCCGCGGCGCCGGGCCCGGCACTACCTGGACTTGGAGGAGGGCGAGGGCCTGGCGCGG
CTAGGAGCGCCCTCTCCTGAGCGGCACCCAAGGGTGCAGCTGAAGCGTGATACGCGTGAGGCGTACGTGC
CGCGGCAGAACCTGTTTCGCGACCGCGAGGGAGAGGAGCCCGAGGAGATGCGGGATCGAAAGTTCCACGC
AGGGCGCGAGCTGCGGCATGGCCTGAATCGCGAGCGGTTGCTGCGCGAGGAGGACTTTGAGCCCGACGCG
CGAACCGGGATTAGTCCCGCGCGCGCACACGTGGCGGCCGCCGACCTGGTAACCGCATACGAGCAGACGG
TGAACCAGGAGATTAACTTTCAAAAAAGCTTTAACAACCACGTGCGTACGCTTGTGGCGCGCGAGGAGGT
GGCTATAGGACTGATGCATCTGTGGGACTTTGTAAGCGCGCTGGAGCAAAACCCAAATAGCAAGCCGCTC
ATGGCGCAGCTGTTCCTTATAGTGCAGCACAGCAGGGACAACGAGGCATTCAGGGATGCGCTGCTAAACA
TAGTAGAGCCCGAGGGCCGCTGGCTGCTCGATTTGATAAACATCCTGCAGAGCATAGTGGTGCAGGAGCG
CAGCTTGAGCCTGGCTGACAAGGTGGCCGCCATCAACTATTCCATGCTTAGCCTGGGCAAGTTTTACGCC
CGCAAGATATACCATACCCCTTACGTTCCCATAGACAAGGAGGTAAAGATCGAGGGGTTCTACATGCGCA
TGGCGCTGAAGGTGCTTACCTTGAGCGACGACCTGGGCGTTTATCGCAACGAGCGCATCCACAAGGCCGT
GAGCGTGAGCCGGCGGCGCGAGCTCAGCGACCGCGAGCTGATGCACAGCCTGCAAAGGGCCCTGGCTGGC
ACGGGCAGCGGCGATAGAGAGGCCGAGTCCTACTTTGACGCGGGCGCTGACCTGCGCTGGGCCCCAAGCC
GACGCGCCCTGGAGGCAGCTGGGGCCGGACCTGGGCTGGCGGTGGCACCCGCGCGCGCTGGCAACGTCGG
CGGCGTGGAGGAATATGACGAGGACGATGAGTACGAGCCAGAGGACGGCGAGTACTAAGCGGTGATGTTT
CTGATCAGATGATGCAAGACGCAACGGACCCGGCGGTGCGGGCGGCGCTGCAGAGCCAGCCGTCCGGCCT
TAACTCCACGGACGACTGGCGCCAGGTCATGGACCGCATCATGTCGCTGACTGCGCGCAATCCTGACGCG
TTCCGGCAGCAGCCGCAGGCCAACCGGCTCTCCGCAATTCTGGAAGCGGTGGTCCCGGCGCGCGCAAACC
CCACGCACGAGAAGGTGCTGGCGATCGTAAACGCGCTGGCCGAAAACAGGGCCATCCGGCCCGACGAGGC
CGGCCTGGTCTACGACGCGCTGCTTCAGCGCGTGGCTCGTTACAACAGCGGCAACGTGCAGACCAACCTG
GACCGGCTGGTGGGGGATGTGCGCGAGGCCGTGGCGCAGCGTGAGCGCGCGCAGCAGCAGGGCAACCTGG
GCTCCATGGTTGCACTAAACGCCTTCCTGAGTACACAGCCCGCCAACGTGCCGCGGGGACAGGAGGACTA
CACCAACTTTGTGAGCGCACTGCGGCTAATGGTGACTGAGACACCGCAAAGTGAGGTGTACCAGTCTGGG
CCAGACTATTTTTTCCAGACCAGTAGACAAGGCCTGCAGACCGTAAACCTGAGCCAGGCTTTCAAAAACT
TGCAGGGGCTGTGGGGGGTGCGGGCTCCCACAGGCGACCGCGCGACCGTGTCTAGCTTGCTGACGCCCAA
CTCGCGCCTGTTGCTGCTGCTAATAGCGCCCTTCACGGACAGTGGCAGCGTGTCCCGGGACACATACCTA
GGTCACTTGCTGACACTGTACCGCGAGGCCATAGGTCAGGCGCATGTGGACGAGCATACTTTCCAGGAGA
TTACAAGTGTCAGCCGCGCGCTGGGGCAGGAGGACACGGGCAGCCTGGAGGCAACCCTAAACTACCTGCT
GACCAACCGGCGGCAGAAGATCCCCTCGTTGCACAGTTTAAACAGCGAGGAGGAGCGCATTTTGCGCTAC
GTGCAGCAGAGCGTGAGCCTTAACCTGATGCGCGACGGGGTAACGCCCAGCGTGGCGCTGGACATGACCG
CGCGCAACATGGAACCGGGCATGTATGCCTCAAACCGGCCGTTTATCAACCGCCTAATGGACTACTTGCA
TCGCGCGGCCGCCGTGAACCCCGAGTATTTCACCAATGCCATCTTGAACCCGCACTGGCTACCGCCCCCT
GGTTTCTACACCGGGGGATTCGAGGTGCCCGAGGGTAACGATGGATTCCTCTGGGACGACATAGACGACA
GCGTGTTTTCCCCGCAACCGCAGACCCTGCTAGAGTTGCAACAGCGCGAGCAGGCAGAGGCGGCGCTGCG
AAAGGAAAGCTTCCGCAGGCCAAGCAGCTTGTCCGATCTAGGCGCTGCGGCCCCGCGGTCAGATGCTAGT
AGCCCATTTCCAAGCTTGATAGGGTCTCTTACCAGCACTCGCACCACCCGCCCGCGCCTGCTGGGCGAGG
AGGAGTACCTAAACAACTCGCTGCTGCAGCCGCAGCGCGAAAAAAACCTGCCTCCGGCATTTCCCAACAA
CGGGATAGAGAGCCTAGTGGACAAGATGAGTAGATGGAAGACGTACGCGCAGGAGCACAGGGACGTGCCA
GGCCCGCGCCCGCCCACCCGTCGTCAAAGGCACGACCGTCAGCGGGGTCTGGTGTGGGAGGACGATGACT
CGGCAGACGACAGCAGCGTCCTGGATTTGGGAGGGAGTGGCAACCCGTTTGCGCACCTTCGCCCCAGGCT
GGGGAGAATGTTTTAAAAAAAAAAAAAAGCATGATGCAAAATAAAAAACTCACCAAGGCCATGGCACCGA
GCGTTGGTTTTCTTGTATTCCCCTTAGTATGCGGCGCGCGGCGATGTATGAGGAAGGTCCTCCTCCCTCC
TACGAGAGTGTGGTGAGCGCGGCGCCAGTGGCGGCGGCGCTGGGTTCTCCCTTCGATGCTCCCCTGGACC
CGCCGTTTGTGCCTCCGCGGTACCTGCGGCCTACCGGGGGGAGAAACAGCATCCGTTACTCTGAGTTGGC
ACCCCTATTCGACACCACCCGTGTGTACCTGGTGGACAACAAGTCAACGGATGTGGCATCCCTGAACTAC
CAGAACGACCACAGCAACTTTCTGACCACGGTCATTCAAAACAATGACTACAGCCCGGGGGAGGCAAGCA
CACAGACCATCAATCTTGACGACCGGTCGCACTGGGGCGGCGACCTGAAAACCATCCTGCATACCAACAT
GCCAAATGTGAACGAGTTCATGTTTACCAATAAGTTTAAGGCGCGGGTGATGGTGTCGCGCTTGCCTACT
AAGGACAATCAGGTGGAGCTGAAATACGAGTGGGTGGAGTTCACGCTGCCCGAGGGCAACTACTCCGAGA
CCATGACCATAGACCTTATGAACAACGCGATCGTGGAGCACTACTTGAAAGTGGGCAGACAGAACGGGGT
TCTGGAAAGCGACATCGGGGTAAAGTTTGACACCCGCAACTTCAGACTGGGGTTTGACCCCGTCACTGGT
CTTGTCATGCCTGGGGTATATACAAACGAAGCCTTCCATCCAGACATCATTTTGCTGCCAGGATGCGGGG
TGGACTTCACCCACAGCCGCCTGAGCAACTTGTTGGGCATCCGCAAGCGGCAACCCTTCCAGGAGGGCTT
TAGGATCACCTACGATGATCTGGAGGGTGGTAACATTCCCGCACTGTTGGATGTGGACGCCTACCAGGCG
AGCTTGAAAGATGACACCGAACAGGGCGGGGGTGGCGCAGGCGGCAGCAACAGCAGTGGCAGCGGCGCGG
AAGAGAACTCCAACGCGGCAGCCGCGGCAATGCAGCCGGTGGAGGACATGAACGATCATGCCATTCGCGG
CGACACCTTTGCCACACGGGCTGAGGAGAAGCGCGCTGAGGCCGAAGCAGCGGCCGAAGCTGCCGCCCCC
GCTGCGCAACCCGAGGTCGAGAAGCCTCAGAAGAAACCGGTGATCAAACCCCTGACAGAGGACAGCAAGA
AACGCAGTTACAACCTAATAAGCAATGACAGCACCTTCACCCAGTACCGCAGCTGGTACCTTGCATACAA
CTACGGCGACCCTCAGACCGGAATCCGCTCATGGACCCTGCTTTGCACTCCTGACGTAACCTGCGGCTCG
GAGCAGGTCTACTGGTCGTTGCCAGACATGATGCAAGACCCCGTGACCTTCCGCTCCACGCGCCAGATCA
GCAACTTTCCGGTGGTGGGCGCCGAGCTGTTGCCCGTGCACTCCAAGAGCTTCTACAACGACCAGGCCGT
CTACTCCCAACTCATCCGCCAGTTTACCTCTCTGACCCACGTGTTCAATCGCTTTCCCGAGAACCAGATT
TTGGCGCGCCCGCCAGCCCCCACCATCACCACCGTCAGTGAAAACGTTCCTGCTCTCACAGATCACGGGA
CGCTACCGCTGCGCAACAGCATCGGAGGAGTCCAGCGAGTGACCATTACTGACGCCAGACGCCGCACCTG
CCCCTACGTTTACAAGGCCCTGGGCATAGTCTCGCCGCGCGTCCTATCGAGCCGCACTTTTTGAGCAAGC
ATGTCCATCCTTATATCGCCCAGCAATAACACAGGCTGGGGCCTGCGCTTCCCAAGCAAGATGTTTGGCG
GGGCCAAGAAGCGCTCCGACCAACACCCAGTGCGCGTGCGCGGGCACTACCGCGCGCCCTGGGGCGCGCA
CAAACGCGGCCGCACTGGGCGCACCACCGTCGATGACGCCATCGACGCGGTGGTGGAGGAGGCGCGCAAC
TACACGCCCACGCCGCCACCAGTGTCCACAGTGGACGCGGCCATTCAGACCGTGGTGCGCGGAGCCCGGC
GCTATGCTAAAATGAAGAGACGGCGGAGGCGCGTAGCACGTCGCCACCGCCGCCGACCCGGCACTGCCGC
CCAACGCGCGGCGGCGGCCCTGCTTAACCGCGCACGTCGCACCGGCCGACGGGCGGCCATGCGAGCAGCT
CGAAGGCTGGCCGCGGGTATTGTCACTGTGCCCCCCAGGTCCAGGCGACGAGCGGCCGCCGCAGCAGCCG
CGGCCATTAGTGCTATGACTCAGGGTCGCAGGGGCAACGTGTATTGGGTGCGCGACTCGGTTAGCGGCCT
GCGCGTGCCCGTGCGCACCCGCCCCCCGCGCAACTAGATTGCAAGAAAAAACTACTTAGACTCGTACTGT
TGTATGTATCCAGCGGCGGCGGCGCGCAACGAAGCTATGTCCAAGCGCAAAATCAAAGAAGAGATGCTCC
AGGTCATCGCGCCGGAGATCTATGGCCCCCCGAAGAAGGAAGAGCAGGATTACAAGCCCCGAAAGCTAAA
GCGGGTCAAAAAGAAAAAGAAAGATGATGATGATGAACTTGACGACGAGGTGGAACTGCTGCACGCTACC
GCGCCCAGGCGACGGGTACAGTGGAAAGGTCGACGCGTAAAACGTGTTTTGCGACCCGGCACCACCGTAG
TCTTTACGCCCGGTGAGCGCTCCACCCGCACCTACAAGCGCGTGTATGATGAGGTGTACGGCGACGAGGA
CCTGCTTGAGCAGGCCAACGAGCGCCTCGGGGAGTTTGCCTACGGAAAGCGGCATAAGGACATGCTGGCG
TTGCCGCTGGACGAGGGCAACCCAACACCTAGCCTAAAGCCCGTAACACTGCAGCAGGTGCTGCCCGCGC
TTGCACCGTCCGAAGAAAAGCGCGGCCTAAAGCGCGAGTCTGGTGACTTGGCACCCACCGTGCAGCTGAT
GGTACCCAAGCGCCAGCGACTGGAAGATGTCTTGGAAAAAATGACCGTGGAACCTGGGCTGGAGCCCGAG
GTCCGCGTGCGGCCAATCAAGCAGGTGGCGCCGGGACTGGGCGTGCAGACCGTGGACGTTCAGATACCCA
CTACCAGTAGCACCAGTATTGCCACCGCCACAGAGGGCATGGAGACACAAACGTCCCCGGTTGCCTCAGC
GGTGGCGGATGCCGCGGTGCAGGCGGTCGCTGCGGCCGCGTCCAAGACCTCTACGGAGGTGCAAACGGAC
CCGTGGATGTTTCGCGTTTCAGCCCCCCGGCGCCCGCGCCGTTCGAGGAAGTACGGCGCCGCCAGCGCGC
TACTGCCCGAATATGCCCTACATCCTTCCATTGCGCCTACCCCCGGCTATCGTGGCTACACCTACCGCCC
CAGAAGACGAGCAACTACCCGACGCCGAACCACCACTGGAACCCGCCGCCGCCGTCGCCGTCGCCAGCCC
GTGCTGGCCCCGATTTCCGTGCGCAGGGTGGCTCGCGAAGGAGGCAGGACCCTGGTGCTGCCAACAGCGC
GCTACCACCCCAGCATCGTTTAAAAGCCGGTCTTTGTGGTTCTTGCAGATATGGCCCTCACCTGCCGCCT
CCGTTTCCCGGTGCCGGGATTCCGAGGAAGAATGCACCGTAGGAGGGGCATGGCCGGCCACGGCCTGACG
GGCGGCATGCGTCGTGCGCACCACCGGCGGCGGCGCGCGTCGCACCGTCGCATGCGCGGCGGTATCCTGC
CCCTCCTTATTCCACTGATCGCCGCGGCGATTGGCGCCGTGCCCGGAATTGCATCCGTGGCCTTGCAGGC
GCAGAGACACTGATTAAAAACAAGTTGCATGTGGAAAAATCAAAATAAAAAGTCTGGACTCTCACGCTCG
CTTGGTCCTGTAACTATTTTGTAGAATGGAAGACATCAACTTTGCGTCTCTGGCCCCGCGACACGGCTCG
CGCCCGTTCATGGGAAACTGGCAAGATATCGGCACCAGCAATATGAGCGGTGGCGCCTTCAGCTGGGGCT
CGCTGTGGAGCGGCATTAAAAATTTCGGTTCCACCGTTAAGAACTATGGCAGCAAGGCCTGGAACAGCAG
CACAGGCCAGATGCTGAGGGATAAGTTGAAAGAGCAAAATTTCCAACAAAAGGTGGTAGATGGCCTGGCC
TCTGGCATTAGCGGGGTGGTGGACCTGGCCAACCAGGCAGTGCAAAATAAGATTAACAGTAAGCTTGATC
CCCGCCCTCCCGTAGAGGAGCCTCCACCGGCCGTGGAGACAGTGTCTCCAGAGGGGCGTGGCGAAAAGCG
TCCGCGCCCCGACAGGGAAGAAACTCTGGTGACGCAAATAGACGAGCCTCCCTCGTACGAGGAGGCACTA
AAGCAAGGCCTGCCCACCACCCGTCCCATCGCGCCCATGGCTACCGGAGTGCTGGGCCAGCACACACCCG
TAACGCTGGACCTGCCTCCCCCCGCCGACACCCAGCAGAAACCTGTGCTGCCAGGCCCGACCGCCGTTGT
TGTAACCCGTCCTAGCCGCGCGTCCCTGCGCCGCGCCGCCAGCGGTCCGCGATCGTTGCGGCCCGTAGCC
AGTGGCAACTGGCAAAGCACACTGAACAGCATCGTGGGTCTGGGGGTGCAATCCCTGAAGCGCCGACGAT
GCTTCTGATAGCTAACGTGTCGTATGTGTGTCATGTATGCGTCCATGTCGCCGCCAGAGGAGCTGCTGAG
CCGCCGCGCGCCCGCTTTCCAAGATGGCTACCCCTTCGATGATGCCGCAGTGGTCTTACATGCACATCTC
GGGCCAGGACGCCTCGGAGTACCTGAGCCCCGGGCTGGTGCAGTTTGCCCGCGCCACCGAGACGTACTTC
AGCCTGAATAACAAGTTTAGAAACCCCACGGTGGCGCCTACGCACGACGTGACCACAGACCGGTCCCAGC
GTTTGACGCTGCGGTTCATCCCTGTGGACCGTGAGGATACTGCGTACTCGTACAAGGCGCGGTTCACCCT
AGCTGTGGGTGATAACCGTGTGCTGGACATGGCTTCCACGTACTTTGACATCCGCGGCGTGCTGGACAGG
GGCCCTACTTTTAAGCCCTACTCTGGCACTGCCTACAACGCCCTGGCTCCCAAGGGTGCCCCAAATCCTT
GCGAATGGGATGAAGCTGCTACTGCTCTTGAAATAAACCTAGAAGAAGAGGACGATGACAACGAAGACGA
AGTAGACGAGCAAGCTGAGCAGCAAAAAACTCACGTATTTGGGCAGGCGCCTTATTCTGGTATAAATATT
ACAAAGGAGGGTATTCAAATAGGTGTCGAAGGTCAAACACCTAAATATGCCGATAAAACATTTCAACCTG
AACCTCAAATAGGAGAATCTCAGTGGTACGAAACAGAAATTAATCATGCAGCTGGGAGAGTCCTAAAAAA
GACTACCCCAATGAAACCATGTTACGGTTCATATGCAAAACCCACAAATGAAAATGGAGGGCAAGGCATT
CTTGTAAAGCAACAAAATGGAAAGCTAGAAAGTCAAGTGGAAATGCAATTTTTCTCAACTACTGAGGCAG
CCGCAGGCAATGGTGATAACTTGACTCCTAAAGTGGTATTGTACAGTGAAGATGTAGATATAGAAACCCC
AGACACTCATATTTCTTACATGCCCACTATTAAGGAAGGTAACTCACGAGAACTAATGGGCCAACAATCT
ATGCCCAACAGGCCTAATTACATTGCTTTTAGGGACAATTTTATTGGTCTAATGTATTACAACAGCACGG
GTAATATGGGTGTTCTGGCGGGCCAAGCATCGCAGTTGAATGCTGTTGTAGATTTGCAAGACAGAAACAC
AGAGCTTTCATACCAGCTTTTGCTTGATTCCATTGGTGATAGAACCAGGTACTTTTCTATGTGGAATCAG
GCTGTTGACAGCTATGATCCAGATGTTAGAATTATTGAAAATCATGGAACTGAAGATGAACTTCCAAATT
ACTGCTTTCCACTGGGAGGTGTGATTAATACAGAGACTCTTACCAAGGTAAAACCTAAAACAGGTCAGGA
AAATGGATGGGAAAAAGATGCTACAGAATTTTCAGATAAAAATGAAATAAGAGTTGGAAATAATTTTGCC
ATGGAAATCAATCTAAATGCCAACCTGTGGAGAAATTTCCTGTACTCCAACATAGCGCTGTATTTGCCCG
ACAAGCTAAAGTACAGTCCTTCCAACGTAAAAATTTCTGATAACCCAAACACCTACGACTACATGAACAA
GCGAGTGGTGGCTCCCGGGCTAGTGGACTGCTACATTAACCTTGGAGCACGCTGGTCCCTTGACTATATG
GACAACGTCAACCCATTTAACCACCACCGCAATGCTGGCCTGCGCTACCGCTCAATGTTGCTGGGCAATG
GTCGCTATGTGCCCTTCCACATCCAGGTGCCTCAGAAGTTCTTTGCCATTAAAAACCTCCTTCTCCTGCC
GGGCTCATACACCTACGAGTGGAACTTCAGGAAGGATGTTAACATGGTTCTGCAGAGCTCCCTAGGAAAT
GACCTAAGGGTTGACGGAGCCAGCATTAAGTTTGATAGCATTTGCCTTTACGCCACCTTCTTCCCCATGG
CCCACAACACCGCCTCCACGCTTGAGGCCATGCTTAGAAACGACACCAACGACCAGTCCTTTAACGACTA
TCTC
[453 nt withheld, positions 17995-18447]
CAGCCCATGAGCCGTCAGGTGGTGGATGATACTAAATACAAGGACTACCAACAGGTGGGCATCCTACACC
AACACAACAACTCTGGATTTGTTGGCTACCTTGCCCCCACCATGCGCGAAGGACAGGCCTACCCTGCTAA
CTTCCCCTATCCGCTTATAGGCAAGACCGCAGTTGACAGCATTACCCAGAAAAAGTTTCTTTGCGATCGC
ACCCTTTGGCGCATCCCATTCTCCAGTAACTTTATGTCCATGGGCGCACTCACAGACCTGGGCCAAAACC
TTCTCTACGCCAACTCCGCCCACGCGCTAGACATGACTTTTGAGGTGGATCCCATGGACGAGCCCACCCT
TCTTTATGTTTTGTTTGAAGTCTTTGACGTGGTCCGTGTGCACCAGCCGCACCGCGGCGTCATCGAAACC
GTGTACCTGCGCACGCCCTTCTCGGCCGGCAACGCCACAACATAAAGAAGCAAGCAACATCAACAACAGC
TGCCGCCATGGGCTCCAGTGAGCAGGAACTGAAAGCCATTGTCAAAGATCTTGGTTGTGGGCCATATTTT
TTGGGCACCTATGACAAGCGCTTTCCAGGCTTTGTTTCTCCACACAAGCTCGCCTGCGCCATAGTCAATA
CGGCCGGTCGCGAGACTGGGGGCGTACACTGGATGGCCTTTGCCTGGAACCCGCACTCAAAAACATGCTA
CCTCTTTGAGCCCTTTGGCTTTTCTGACCAGCGACTCAAGCAGGTTTACCAGTTTGAGTACGAGTCACTC
CTGCGCCGTAGCGCCATTGCTTCTTCCCCCGACCGCTGTATAACGCTGGAAAAGTCCACCCAAAGCGTAC
AGGGGCCCAACTCGGCCGCCTGTGGACTATTCTGCTGCATGTTTCTCCACGCCTTTGCCAACTGGCCCCA
AACTCCCATGGATCACAACCCCACCATGAACCTTATTACCGGGGTACCCAACTCCATGCTCAACAGTCCC
CAGGTACAGCCCACCCTGCGTCGCAACCAGGAACAGCTCTACAGCTTCCTGGAGCGCCACTCGCCCTACT
TCCGCAGCCACAGTGCGCAGATTAGGAGCGCCACTTCTTTTTGTCACTTGAAAAACATGTAAAAATAATG
TACTAGAGACACTTTCAATAAAGGCAAATGCTTTTATTTGTACACTCTCGGGTGATTATTTACCCCCACC
CTTGCCGTCTGCGCCGTTTAAAAATCAAAGGGGTTCTGCCGCGCATCGCTATGCGCCACTGGCAGGGACA
CGTTGCGATACTGGTGTTTAGTGCTCCACTTAAACTCAGGCACAACCATCCGCGGCAGCTCGGTGAAGTT
TTCACTCCACAGGCTGCGCACCATCACCAACGCGTTTAGCAGGTCGGGCGCCGATATCTTGAAGTCGCAG
TTGGGGCCTCCGCCCTGCGCGCGCGAGTTGCGATACACAGGGTTGCAGCACTGGAACACTATCAGCGCCG
GGTGGTGCACGCTGGCCAGCACGCTCTTGTCGGAGATCAGATCCGCGTCCAGGTCCTCCGCGTTGCTCAG
GGCGAACGGAGTCAACTTTGGTAGCTGCCTTCCCAAAAAGGGCGCGTGCCCAGGCTTTGAGTTGCACTCG
CACCGTAGTGGCATCAAAAGGTGACCGTGCCCGGTCTGGGCGTTAGGATACAGCGCCTGCATAAAAGCCT
TGATCTGCTTAAAAGCCACCTGAGCCTTTGCGCCTTCAGAGAAGAACATGCCGCAAGACTTGCCGGAAAA
CTGATTGGCCGGACACGCGGCGTCGTGCACGCAGCACCTTGCGTCGGTGTTGGAGATCTGCACCACATTT
CGGCCCCACCGGTTCTTCACGATCTTGGCCTTGCTAGACTGCTCCTTCAGCGCGCGCTGCCCGTTTTCGC
TCGTCACATCCATTTCAATCACGTGCTCCTTATTTATCATAATGCTTCCGTGTAGACACTTAAGCTCGCC
TTCGATCTCAGCGCAGCGGTGCAGCCACAACGCGCAGCCCGTGGGCTCGTGATGCTTGTAGGTCACCTCT
GCAAACGACTGCAGGTACGCCTGCAGGAATCGCCCCATCATCGTCACAAAGGTCTTGTTGCTGGTGAAGG
TCAGCTGCAACCCGCGGTGCTCCTCGTTCAGCCAGGTCTTGCATACGGCCGCCAGAGCTTCCACTTGGTC
AGGCAGTAGTTTGAAGTTCGCCTTTAGATCGTTATCCACGTGGTACTTGTCCATCAGCGCGCGCGCAGCC
TCCATGCCCTTCTCCCACGCAGACACGATCGGCACACTCAGCGGGTTCATCACCGTAATTTCACTTTCCG
CTTCGCTGGGCTCTTCCTCTTCCTCTTGCGTCCGCATACCACGCGCCACTGGGTCGTCTTCATTCAGCCG
CCGCACTGTGCGCTTACCTCCTTTGCCATGCTTGATTAGCACCGGTGGGTTGCTGAAACCCACCATTTGT
AGCGCCACATCTTCTCTTTCTTCCTCGCTGTCCACGATTACCTCTGGTGATGGCGGGCGCTCGGGCTTGG
GAGAAGGGCGCTTCTTTTTCTTCTTGGGCGCAATGGCCAAATCCGCCGCCGAGGTCGATGGCCGCGGGCT
GGGTGTGCGCGGCACCAGCGCGTCTTGTGATGAGTCTTCCTCGTCCTCGGACTCGATACGCCGCCTCATC
CGCTTTTTTGGGGGCGCCCGGGGAGGCGGCGGCGACGGGGACGGGGACGACACGTCCTCCATGGTTGGGG
GACGTCGCGCCGCACCGCGTCCGCGCTCGGGGGTGGTTTCGCGCTGCTCCTCTTCCCGACTGGCCATTTC
CTTCTCCTATAGGCAGAAAAAGATCATGGAGTCAGTCGAGAAGAAGGACAGCCTAACCGCCCCCTCTGAG
TTCGCCACCACCGCCTCCACCGATGCCGCCAACGCGCCTACCACCTTCCCCGTCGAGGCACCCCCGCTTG
AGGAGGAGGAAGTGATTATCGAGCAGGACCCAGGTTTTGTAAGCGAAGACGACGAGGACCGCTCAGTACC
AACAGAGGATAAAAAGCAAGACCAGGACAACGCAGAGGCAAACGAGGAACAAGTCGGGCGGGGGGACGAA
AGGCATGGCGACTACCTAGATGTGGGAGACGACGTGCTGTTGAAGCATCTGCAGCGCCAGTGCGCCATTA
TCTGCGACGCGTTGCAAGAGCGCAGCGATGTGCCCCTCGCCATAGCGGATGTCAGCCTTGCCTACGAACG
CCACCTATTCTCACCGCGCGTACCCCCCAAACGCCAAGAAAACGGCACATGCGAGCCCAACCCGCGCCTC
AACTTCTACCCCGTATTTGCCGTGCCAGAGGTGCTTGCCACCTATCACATCTTTTTCCAAAACTGCAAGA
TACCCCTATCCTGCCGTGCCAACCGCAGCCGAGCGGACAAGCAGCTGGCCTTGCGGCAGGGCGCTGTCAT
ACCTGATATCGCCTCGCTCAACGAAGTGCCAAAAATCTTTGAGGGTCTTGGACGCGACGAGAAGCGCGCG
GCAAACGCTCTGCAACAGGAAAACAGCGAAAATGAAAGTCACTCTGGAGTGTTGGTGGAACTCGAGGGTG
ACAACGCGCGCCTAGCCGTACTAAAACGCAGCATCGAGGTCACCCACTTTGCCTACCCGGCACTTAACCT
ACCCCCCAAGGTCATGAGCACAGTCATGAGTGAGCTGATCGTGCGCCGTGCGCAGCCCCTGGAGAGGGAT
GCAAATTTGCAAGAACAAACAGAGGAGGGCCTACCCGCAGTTGGCGACGAGCAGCTAGCGCGCTGGCTTC
AAACGCGCGAGCCTGCCGACTTGGAGGAGCGACGCAAACTAATGATGGCCGCAGTGCTCGTTACCGTGGA
GCTTGAGTGCATGCAGCGGTTCTTTGCTGACCCGGAGATGCAGCGCAAGCTAGAGGAAACATTGCACTAC
ACCTTTCGACAGGGCTACGTACGCCAGGCCTGCAAGATCTCCAACGTGGAGCTCTGCAACCTGGTCTCCT
ACCTTGGAATTTTGCACGAAAACCGCCTTGGGCAAAACGTGCTTCATTCCACGCTCAAGGGCGAGGCGCG
CCGCGACTACGTCCGCGACTGCGTTTACTTATTTCTATGCTACACCTGGCAGACGGCCATGGGCGTTTGG
CAGCAGTGCTTGGAGGAGTGCAACCTCAAGGAGCTGCAGAAACTGCTAAAGCAAAACTTGAAGGACCTAT
GGACGGCCTTCAACGAGCGCTCCGTGGCCGCGCACCTGGCGGACATCATTTTCCCCGAACGCCTGCTTAA
AACCCTGCAACAGGGTCTGCCAGACTTCACCAGTCAAAGCATGTTGCAGAACTTTAGGAACTTTATCCTA
GAGCGCTCAGGAATCTTGCCCGCCACCTGCTGTGCACTTCCTAGCGACTTTGTGCCCATTAAGTACCGCG
AATGCCCTCCGCCGCTTTGGGGCCACTGCTACCTTCTGCAGCTAGCCAACTACCTTGCCTACCACTCTGA
CATAATGGAAGACGTGAGCGGTGACGGTCTACTGGAGTGTCACTGTCGCTGCAACCTATGCACCCCGCAC
CGCTCCCTGGTTTGCAATTCGCAGCTGCTTAACGAAAGTCAAATTATCGGTACCTTTGAGCTGCAGGGTC
CCTCGCCTGACGAAAAGTCCGCGGCTCCGGGGTTGAAACTCACTCCGGGGCTGTGGACGTCGGCTTACCT
TCGCAAATTTGTACCTGAGGACTACCACGCCCACGAGATTAGGTTCTACGAAGACCAATCCCGCCCGCCT
AATGCGGAGCTTACCGCCTGCGTCATTACCCAGGGCCACATTCTTGGCCAATTGCAAGCCATCAACAAAG
CCCGCCAAGAGTTTCTGCTACGAAAGGGACGGGGGGTTTACTTGGACCCCCAGTCCGGCGAGGAGCTCAA
CCCAATCCCCCCGCCGCCGCAGCCCTATCAGCAGCAGCCGCGGGCCCTTGCTTCCCAGGATGGCACCCAA
AAAGAAGCTGCAGCTGCCGCCGCCACCCACGGACGAGGAGGAATACTGGGACAGTCAGGCAGAGGAGGTT
TTGGACGAGGAGGAGGAGGACATGATGGAAGACTGGGAGAGCCTAGACGAGGAAGCTTCCGAGGTCGAAG
AGGTGTCAGACGAAACACCGTCACCCTCGGTCGCATTCCCCTCGCCGGCGCCCCAGAAATCGGCAACCGG
TTCCAGCATGGCTACAACCTCCGCTCCTCAGGCGCCGCCGGCACTGCCCGTTCGCCGACCCAACCGTAGA
TGGGACACCACTGGAACCAGGGCCGGTAAGTCCAAGCAGCCGCCGCCGTTAGCCCAAGAGCAACAACAGC
GCCAAGGCTACCGCTCATGGCGCGGGCACAAGAACGCCATAGTTGCTTGCTTGCAAGACTGTGGGGGCAA
CATCTCCTTCGCCCGCCGCTTTCTTCTCTACCATCACGGCGTGGCCTTCCCCCGTAACATCCTGCATTAC
TACCGTCATCTCTACAGCCCATACTGCACCGGCGGCAGCGGCAGCAACAGCAGCGGCCACACAGAAGCAA
AGGCGACCGGATAGCAAGACTCTGACAAAGCCCAAGAAATCCACAGCGGCGGCAGCAGCAGGAGGAGGAG
CGCTGCGTCTGGCGCCCAACGAACCCGTATCGACCCGCGAGCTTAGAAACAGGATTTTTCCCACTCTGTA
TGCTATATTTCAACAGAGCAGGGGCCAAGAACAAGAGCTGAAAATAAAAAACAGGTCTCTGCGATCCCTC
ACCCGCAGCTGCCTGTATCACAAAAGCGAAGATCAGCTTCGGCGCACGCTGGAAGACGCGGAGGCTCTCT
TCAGTAAATACTGCGCGCTGACTCTTAAGGACTAGTTTCGCGCCCTTTCTCAAATTTAAGCGCGAAAACT
ACGTCATCTCCAGCGGCCACACCCGGCGCCAGCACCTGTTGTCAGCGCCATTATGAGCAAGGAAATTCCC
ACGCCCTACATGTGGAGTTACCAGCCACAAATGGGACTTGCGGCTGGAGCTGCCCAAGACTACTCAACCC
GAATAAACTACATGAGCGCGGGACCCCACATGATATCCCGGGTCAACGGAATACGCGCCCACCGAAACCG
AATTCTCCTGGAACAGGCGGCTATTACCACCACACCTCGTAATAACCTTAATCCCCGTAGTTGGCCCGCT
GCCCTGGTGTACCAGGAAAGTCCCGCTCCCACCACTGTGGTACTTCCCAGAGACGCCCAGGCCGAAGTTC
AGATGACTAACTCAGGGGCGCAGCTTGCGGGCGGCTTTCGTCACAGGGTGCGGTCGCCCGGGCAGGGTAT
AACTCACCTGACAATCAGAGGGCGAGGTATTCAGCTCAACGACGAGTCGGTGAGCTCCTCGCTTGGTCTC
CGTCCGGACGGGACATTTCAGATCGGCGGCGCCGGCCGCTCTTCATTCACGCCTCGTCAGGCAATCCTAA
CTCTGCAGACCTCGTCCTCTGAGCCGCGCTCTGGAGGCATTGGAACTCTGCAATTTATTGAGGAGTTTGT
GCCATCGGTCTACTTTAACCCCTTCTCGGGACCTCCCGGCCACTATCCGGATCAATTTATTCCTAACTTT
GACGCGGTAAAGGACTCGGCGGACGGCTACGACTGAATGTTAAGTGGAGAGGCAGAGCAACTGCGCCTGA
AACACCTGGTCCACTGTCGCCGCCACAAGTGCTTTGCCCGCGACTCCGGTGAGTTTTGCTACTTTGAATT
GCCCGAGGATCATATCGAGGGCCCGGCGCACGGCGTCCGGCTTACCGCCCAGGGAGAGCTTGCCCGTAGC
CTGATTCGGGAGTTTACCCAGCGCCCCCTGCTAGTTGAGCGGGACAGGGGACCCTGTGTTCTCACTGTGA
TTTGCAACTGTCCTAACCCTGGATTACATCAAGATCTCTCTAGAGGCCTATGGTGGCAGATGCTGCATTC
GAAAACGTTTGAATTGATAATTATTATCATTTGCGGGTCCTTTCCGGCGATCCGCCTTGTTACGGGGCGG
CGACCTCGCGGGTTTTCGCTATTTATGAAAATTTTCCGGTTTAAGGCGTTTCCGTTCTTCTTCGTCATAA
CTTAATGTTTTTATTTAAAATACCCTCTGAAAAGAAAGGAAACGACAGGATCTTCTAGACCCGGGAGCGG
CCGCTGTCGACCTGCAGGATCCGAATTCGATATCACTAGTGGTACCCACCCATGGCCATCGAACCGATCT
TATTCCCTTTAACTAATAAAAAAAAATAATAAAGCATCACTTACTTAAAATCAGTTAGCAAATTTCTGTC
CAGTTTATTCAGCAGCACCTCCTTGCCCTCCTCCCAGCTCTGGTATTGCAGCTTCCTCCTGGCTGCAAAC
TTTCTCCACAATCTAAATGGAATGTCAGTTTCCTCCTGTTCCTGTCCATCCGCACCCACTATCTTCATGT
TGTTGCAGATGAAGCGCGCAAGACCGTCTGAAGATACCTTCAACCCCGTGTATCCATATGACACGGAAAC
CGGTCCTCCAACTGTGCCTTTTCTTACTCCTCCCTTTGTATCCCCCAATGGGTTTCAAGAGAGTCCCCCT
GGGGTACTCTCTTTGCGCCTATCCGAACCTCTAGTTACCTCCAATGGCATGCTTGCGCTCAAAATGGGCA
ACGGCCTCTCTCTGGACGAGGCCGGCAACCTTACCTCCCAAAATGTAACCACTGTGAGCCCACCTCTCAA
AAAAACCAAGTCAAACATAAACCTGGAAATATCTGCACCCCTCACAGTTACCTCAGAAGCCCTAACTGTG
GCTGCCGCCGCACCTCTAATGGTCGCGGGCAACACACTCACCATGCAATCACAGGCCCCGCTAACCGTGC
ACGACTCCAAACTTAGCATTGCCACCCAAGGACCCCTCACAGTGTCAGAAGGAAAGCTAGCCCTGCAAAC
ATCAGGCCCCCTCACCACCACCGATAGCAGTACCCTTACTATCACTGCCTCACCCCCTCTAACTACTGCC
ACTGGTAGCTTGGGCATTGACTTGAAAGAGCCCATTTATACACAAAATGGAAAACTAGGACTAAAGTACG
GGGCTCCTTTGCATGTAACAGACGACCTAAACACTTTGACCGTAGCAACTGGTCCAGGTGTGACTATTAA
TAATACTTCCTTGCAAACTAAAGTTACTGGAGCCTTGGGTTTTGATTCACAAGGCAATATGCAACTTAAT
GTAGCAGGAGGACTAAGGATTGATTCTCAAAACAGACGCCTTATACTTGATGTTAGTTATCCGTTTGATG
CTCAAAACCAACTAAATCTAAGACTAGGACAGGGCCCTCTTTTTATAAACTCAGCCCACAACTTGGATAT
TAACTACAACAAAGGCCTTTACTTGTTTACAGCTTCAAACAATTCCAAAAAGCTTGAGGTTAACCTAAGC
ACTGCCAAGGGGTTGATGTTTGACGCTACAGCCATAGCCATTAATGCAGGAGATGGGCTTGAATTTGGTT
CACCTAATGCACCAAACACAAATCCCCTCAAAACAAAAATTGGCCATGGCCTAGAATTTGATTCAAACAA
GGCTATGGTTCCTAAACTAGGAACTGGCCTTAGTTTTGACAGCACAGGTGCCATTACAGTAGGAAACAAA
AATAATGATAAGCTAACCCTATGGACAGGTCCAAAACCAGAAGCCAACTGCATAATTGAATACGGGAAAC
AAAACCCAGATAGCAAACTAACTTTAATCCTTGTAAAAAATGGAGGAATTGTTAATGGATATGTAACGCT
AATGGGAGCCTCAGACTACGTTAACACCTTATTTAAAAACAAAAATGTCTCCATTAATGTAGAACTATAC
TTTGATGCCACTGGTCATATATTACCAGACTCATCTTCTCTTAAAACAGATCTAGAACTAAAATACAAGC
AAACCGCTGACTTTAGTGCAAGAGGTTTTATGCCAAGTACTACAGCGTATCCATTTGTCCTTCCTAATGC
GGGAACACATAATGAAAATTATATTTTTGGTCAATGCTACTACAAAGCAAGCGATGGTGCCCTTTTTCCG
TTGGAAGTTACTGTTATGCTTAATAAACGCCTGCCAGATAGTCGCACATCCTATGTTATGACTTTTTTAT
GGTCCTTGAATGCTGGTCTAGCTCCAGAAACTACTCAGGCAACCCTCATAACCTCCCCATTTACCTTTTC
CTATATTAGAGAAGATGACTAATAAACTCTAAAGAATCGTTTGTGTTATGTTTCAACGTGTTTATTTTTC
AATTGCAGAAAATTTCAAGTCATTTTTCATTCAGTAGTATAGCCCCACCACCACATAGCTTATACAGATC
ACCGTACCTTAATCAAACTCACAGAACCCTAGTATTCAACCTGCCACCTCCCTCCCAACACACAGAGTAC
ACAGTCCTTTCTCCCCGGCTGGCCTTAAAAAGCATCATATCATGGGTAACAGACATATTCTTAGGTGTTA
TATTCCACACGGTTTCCTGTCGAGCCAAACGCTCATCAGTGATATTAATAAACTCCCCGGGCAGCTCACT
TAAGTTCATGTCGCTGTCCAGCTGCTGAGCCACAGGCTGCTGTCCAACTTGCGGTTGCTTAACGGGCGGC
GAAGGAGAAGTCCACGCCTACATGGGGGTAGAGTCATAATCGTGCATCAGGATAGGGCGGTGGTGCTGCA
GCAGCGCGCGAATAAACTGCTGCCGCCGCCGCTCCGTCCTGCAGGAATACAACATGGCAGTGGTCTCCTC
AGCGATGATTCGCACCGCCCGCAGCATAAGGCGCCTTGTCCTCCGGGCACAGCAGCGCACCCTGATCTCA
CTTAAATCAGCACAGTAACTGCAGCACAGCACCACAATATTGTTCAAAATCCCACAGTGCAAGGCGCTGT
ATCCAAAGCTCATGGCGGGGACCACAGAACCCACGTGGCCATCATACCACAAGCGCAGGTAGATTAAGTG
GCGACCCCTCATAAACACGCTGGACATAAACATTACCTCTTTTGGCATGTTGTAATTCACCACCTCCCGG
TACCATATAAACCTCTGATTAAACATGGCGCCATCCACCACCATCCTAAACCAGCTGGCCAAAACCTGCC
CGCCGGCTATACACTGCAGGGAACCGGGACTGGAACAATGACAGTGGAGAGCCCAGGACTCGTAACCATG
GATCATCATGCTCGTCATGATATCAATGTTGGCACAACACAGGCACACGTGCATACACTTCCTCAGGATT
ACAAGCTCCTCCCGCGTTAGAACCATATCCCAGGGAACAACCCATTCCTGAATCAGCGTAAATCCCACAC
TGCAGGGAAGACCTCGCACGTAACTCACGTTGTGCATTGTCAAAGTGTTACATTCGGGCAGCAGCGGATG
ATCCTCCAGTATGGTAGCGCGGGTTTCTGTCTCAAAAGGAGGTAGACGATCCCTACTGTACGGAGTGCGC
CGAGACAACCGAGATCGTGTTGGTCGTAGTGTCATGCCAAATGGAACGCCGGACGTAGTCATATTTCCTG
AAGCAAAACCAGGTGCGGGCGTGACAAACAGATCTGCGTCTCCGGTCTCGCCGCTTAGATCGCTCTGTGT
AGTAGTTGTAGTATATCCACTCTCTCAAAGCATCCAGGCGCCCCCTGGCTTCGGGTTCTATGTAAACTCC
TTCATGCGCCGCTGCCCTGATAACATCCACCACCGCAGAATAAGCCACACCCAGCCAACCTACACATTCG
TTCTGCGAGTCACACACGGGAGGAGCGGGAAGAGCTGGAAGAACCATGTTTTTTTTTTTATTCCAAAAGA
TTATCCAAAACCTCAAAATGAAGATCTATTAAGTGAACGCGCTCCCCTCCGGTGGCGTGGTCAAACTCTA
CAGCCAAAGAACAGATAATGGCATTTGTAAGATGTTGCACAATGGCTTCCAAAAGGCAAACGGCCCTCAC
GTCCAAGTGGACGTAAAGGCTAAACCCTTCAGGGTGAATCTCCTCTATAAACATTCCAGCACCTTCAACC
ATGCCCAAATAATTCTCATCTCGCCACCTTCTCAATATATCTCTAAGCAAATCCCGAATATTAAGTCCGG
CCATTGTAAAAATCTGCTCCAGAGCGCCCTCCACCTTCAGCCTCAAGCAGCGAATCATGATTGCAAAAAT
TCAGGTTCCTCACAGACCTGTATAAGATTCAAAAGCGGAACATTAACAAAAATACCGCGATCCCGTAGGT
CCCTTCGCAGGGCCAGCTGAACATAATCGTGCAGGTCTGCACGGACCAGCGCGGCCACTTCCCCGCCAGG
AACCATGACAAAAGAACCCACACTGATTATGACACGCATACTCGGAGCTATGCTAACCAGCGTAGCCCCG
ATGTAAGCTTGTTGCATGGGCGGCGATATAAAATGCAAGGTGCTGCTCAAAAAATCAGGCAAAGCCTCGC
GCAAAAAAGAAAGCACATCGTAGTCATGCTCATGCAGATAAAGGCAGGTAAGCTCCGGAACCACCACAGA
AAAAGACACCATTTTTCTCTCAAACATGTCTGCGGGTTTCTGCATAAACACAAAATAAAATAACAAAAAA
ACATTTAAACATTAGAAGCCTGTCTTACAACAGGAAAAACAACCCTTATAAGCATAAGACGGACTACGGC
CATGCCGGCGTGACCGTAAAAAAACTGGTCACCGTGATTAAAAAGCACCACCGACAGCTCCTCGGTCATG
TCCGGAGTCATAATGTAAGACTCGGTAAACACATCAGGTTGATTCACATCGGTCAGTGCTAAAAAGCGAC
CGAAATAGCCCGGGGGAATACATACCCGCAGGCGTAGAGACAACATTACAGCCCCCATAGGAGGTATAAC
AAAATTAATAGGAGAGAAAAACACATAAACACCTGAAAAACCCTCCTGCCTAGGCAAAATAGCACCCTCC
CGCTCCAGAACAACATACAGCGCTTCCACAGCGGCAGCCATAACAGTCAGCCTTACCAGTAAAAAAGAAA
ACCTATTAAAAAAACACCACTCGACACGGCACCAGCTCAATCAGTCACAGTGTAAAAAAGGGCCAAGTGC
AGAGCGAGTATATATAGGACTAAAAAATGACGTAACGGTTAAAGTCCACAAAAAACACCCAGAAAACCGC
ACGCGAACCTACGCCCAGAAACGAAAGCCAAAAAACCCACAACTTCCTCAAATCGTCACTTCCGTTTTCC
CACGTTACGTCACTTCCCATTTTAAGAAAACTACAATTCCCAACACATACAAGTTACTCCGCCCTAAAAC
CTACGTCACCCGCCCCGTTCCCACGCCCCGCGCCACGTCACAAACTCCACCCCCTCATTATCATATTGGC
TTCAATCCAAAATAAGGTATATTATTGATGATGTTAATTAATTTAAATATCGCAGGTGGCACTTTTCGGG
GAAATGTGCGCGGAACCCCTATTTGTTTATTTTTCTAAATACATTCAAATATGTATCCGCTCATGAGACA
ATAACCCTGATAAATGCTTCAATAATATTGAAAAAGGAAGAGTATGAGTATTCAACATTTCCGTGTCGCC
CTTATTCCCTTTTTTGCGGCATTTTGCCTTCCTGTTTTTGCTCACCCAGAAACGCTGGTGAAAGTAAAAG
ATGCTGAAGATCAGTTGGGTGCACGAGTGGGTTACATCGAACTGGATCTCAACAGCGGTAAGATCCTTGA
GAGTTTTCGCCCCGAAGAACGTTTTCCAATGATGAGCACTTTTAAAGTTCTGCTATGTGGCGCGGTATTA
TCCCGTATTGACGCCGGGCAAGAGCAACTCGGTCGCCGCATACACTATTCTCAGAATGACTTGGTTGAGT
ACTCACCAGTCACAGAAAAGCATCTTACGGATGGCATGACAGTAAGAGAATTATGCAGTGCTGCCATAAC
CATGAGTGATAACACTGCGGCCAACTTACTTCTGACAACGATCGGAGGACCGAAGGAGCTAACCGCTTTT
TTGCACAACATGGGGGATCATGTAACTCGCCTTGATCGTTGGGAACCGGAGCTGAATGAAGCCATACCAA
ACGACGAGCGTGACACCACGATGCCTGTAGCAATGGCAACAACGTTGCGCAAACTATTAACTGGCGAACT
ACTTACTCTAGCTTCCCGGCAACAATTAATAGACTGGATGGAGGCGGATAAAGTTGCAGGACCACTTCTG
CGCTCGGCCCTTCCGGCTGGCTGGTTTATTGCTGATAAATCTGGAGCCGGTGAGCGTGGGTCTCGCGGTA
TCATTGCAGCACTGGGGCCAGATGGTAAGCCCTCCCGTATCGTAGTTATCTACACGACGGGGAGTCAGGC
AACTATGGATGAACGAAATAGACAGATCGCTGAGATAGGTGCCTCACTGATTAAGCATTGGTAACTGTCA
GACCAAGTTTACTCATATATACTTTAGATTGATTTAAAACTTCATTTTTAATTTAAAAGGATCTAGGTGA
AGATCCTTTTTGATAATCTCATGACCAAAATCCCTTAACGTGAGTTTTCGTTCCACTGAGCGTCAGACCC
CGTAGAAAAGATCAAAGGATCTTCTTGAGATCCTTTTTTTCTGCGCGTAATCTGCTGCTTGCAAACAAAA
AAACCACCGCTACCAGCGGTGGTTTGTTTGCCGGATCAAGAGCTACCAACTCTTTTTCCGAAGGTAACTG
GCTTCAGCAGAGCGCAGATACCAAATACTGTTCTTCTAGTGTAGCCGTAGTTAGGCCACCACTTCAAGAA
CTCTGTAGCACCGCCTACATACCTCGCTCTGCTAATCCTGTTACCAGTGGCTGCTGCCAGTGGCGATAAG
TCGTGTCTTACCGGGTTGGACTCAAGACGATAGTTACCGGATAAGGCGCAGCGGTCGGGCTGAACGGGGG
GTTCGTGCACACAGCCCAGCTTGGAGCGAACGACCTACACCGAACTGAGATACCTACAGCGTGAGCTATG
AGAAAGCGCCACGCTTCCCGAAGGGAGAAAGGCGGACAGGTATCCGGTAAGCGGCAGGGTCGGAACAGGA
GAGCGCACGAGGGAGCTTCCAGGGGGAAACGCCTGGTATCTTTATAGTCCTGTCGGGTTTCGCCACCTCT
GACTTGAGCGTCGATTTTTGTGATGCTCGTCAGGGGGGCGGAGCCTATGGAAAAACGCCAGCAACGCGGC
CTTTTTACGGTTCCTGGCCTTTTGCTGGCCTTTTGCTCACATGTACGGGGAGTTCTGGCTTTCGGTGCCA
GCATCTGCGCCACACCACCGAGCACCATACTGGCACCGAGAGAAAACAGGATGCCGGTCATACCACCGGC
CCCAATGGCTGCCCCCCATGCTGCAAGGGTGGCTCCGGCGGTAAAGAATGATCCGGCAATGGCGGCAGCC
CCCAGGACAATCTGGAATACGCCACCTGACTTGGCCCCGGCGACTCTGGGAACAATATGAATTACAGCGC
CATCAGGCAGAGTCTCATGTAACTGCGCCGTTAACCCGGACGTGCTGACGTCCCGCCCGGCAATCCGTAC
CTGATACCAGCCGTCGCTCAGTTTCTGACGAAACGCCGGGAGCTGTGTGGCCAGTGCCCGGATGGCTTCA
GCCCCCGTTTTCACACGAAGGTCGATGCGGCGACCAAATCGTTGTAAATCCCCGTAAAGGCAGATGCGCG
CGCGCCATGCCCGGTGACGCCAGAGGGAGTGTGTGCGTCGCTGCCATTTGTCGGTGTACCTCTCTCGTTT
GCTCAGTTGTTCAGGAATATGGTGCAGCAGCTCGCCGTCGCCGCAGTAAATTGCGGCGTGATTCGGCACT
GATGAACCAAAACAGCACAGCAGCACATCGCCCGGCTGTGCCGCTGACAACGGCACCTGATACAGCCCCG
TCGCCTCCAGATTATCCAGATAGAGATTCTGGCCGTTACGCCACCAGTCATCCTCACGATGAAAGTCCGG
CATCTCAATCCCCGCCAGATGATAAGCATCCCGGAACAGTGTGTAACAGTCCGTCACCGAAAACTCCTCC
AGTCTGCTGGCGTTATCCTCCGTCAGCTCGACTTTTTCCAGCAGCTCCTTGCCGAGATGGGATTCGGTTA
TCTTGCCTTTGAAAAAATCCAGGTAACCTTCCGCATCATCGCTCGCCCGACCGACGGCCTCCACGAATGC
CGATTTGCCAACGGTGTTCACACTGCGGATATAAAAGTAATAATCATGGCCCGGTTTGATATTGATACTG
GCGGCTATCCAGTACAGCGCCGTACCAAGATAACGCGTGCTGGTTTCAACCTGTCTGATATCCGCAATCT
GCTTTTCCGAGAACCAGAACTCAAACTGTACCGTCGGGTCATAAACGGCAAGATGCGGCGTGGCGGTTAT
CTGAAAATAGCCCGGCGTCAGCTCAATCCTCGACGGTGCTGCCGGTGCGGCAATCCGGAACGATACCGAC
GCCGGATCGCCCTGCTGCCCCCACGCATTTACCGCCCGGACTGTCAGCCTGTAGTTCCCCAGCGCCAGTT
GCGTGAAGCGGTATGTGGTTTCCGTCGTCCGGGCCGTGCTGACCAGCCGCTCACTGCCGTCGTCCGCTGT
TACGGTCAGACGGAGCAGGAAACTCACGCCCTTCACCACCTTCGGTGTGTCCCATCGCGCCAGCACCTGA
TATTCCCCGCTGTCTGCAGTGACTTCTGCGGTCAGGTGCTGCACCGCTGGCGGCGTGACACCATTCACCG
TGCCACTCTGTTCGCCGTCAAAGTGCGCCCCGTTATCCACGATGGCCTCTTTTTCCGGCACATGCTGCAC
GGCGGTGATGGCATACGTGCCGTCGTCGTTCTCACGGATACTCACGCAGCGGAACAGTCGCTGGCGCAGC
GTCGGCAGCTTCAGCTCCCATACGCTGTATTCAGCAACACCGTCAGGAACACGGCTCACTTTTACCTTCA
CGCCGTCGGTGACGGACTGAACCTCCACGCTGACCGGATTGCCACTTCCGTCAACCAGGCTTATCAGCGC
GGTACCGGAGGATGGCAGCGTGATTTCACGGTCGAGCGTCAGCGTCCGGGTCTGGCTGTTCACCGCCAGC
ACACGACCACCGGTGCTGATACCGGCATAGTCATCATCGCAGATTTCAATAACATCGCCCGGTACATGGC
GAAGCCCTTCTGCGCCGACGCTGAAATCCACGGTCTGCGTTTCCAGCAGTTCTGTTTTAATCAGCCACAG
CCCGGCGCGGTGTGCCTGCCCCCGGCTGGTACAGCCAAAGGCATCCATCTTCGTAACATTACGACCGTAA
CGGGCAATGGCCTGCGTATCTTCAACAAGCTCTGTCGCCGTCTCCCAGCCGTTGTTCGGGTCAATCCAGT
TCACCTCAACGGCATTATGGCGGTCCTTCAGGGCGCTGAAGCTGTAGCGGAACGGCGCGGACCGCTATAA
CCGCACTCGTCACCGCGATAGGTCCAGGTGCAGGTGTTGGCCAGCATGATACGTCCCGGAAAAACAGCGC
CATCCGTTTCCGTCGGCGTGGACAGTACAAAGGAGGCACTCACCGCGCTCAGTTCGCTGCACTGCTCAAT
GCGCCAGCGGCTGATCACCTCCTGCTCCGGATCGGCGTAACTGTTTCCGTTGACGAAGTTCACCGCATCC
AGAAAACGGGCGTAAACCTTACGCCGGACCACCGTTCCGCCGACCAGACTCTGCATATCTTCCGCCATCC
CGGTGACCATACCGTACAGGTTAGAAACCGTCAGCGTGGGGCGCGTACTGGTGCCTTTGCCATTCAGTTC
AAAACCGCTCCCCTGAATGGGATACGGCTGATACTGTCGCCCCTGCCAGGTGACCGGCTCACCTTTTTCG
TTCTGCTCATTACAGAAAAAATAACGTTCTCCACCGACCTCTGGTCAGGTCGATTTCCCAGAGCACCACG
CTGGCCGACTGCTCCGCACGGGTGCATTCATTCAGTGTTTCCTGCCGGATATCCTGCATCAGTTCACCAC
CTGTTCAAACTCTGCGCTGAACTCAACACGCAGCATACTGACCCGCGACGACCATTTTGCGCAGGTCACC
TTTATCTGCCGCCACTCATAAGGCGGCGTCCACAGAAAGGATTTCCAGCCCCCGTGCTCTTCCAGAAACG
ACTCCAGTACCGTGGCCTCCTCACGGGGGACAGAAAGCGTCACGCTGTACGTTTTCAGGTTGGCATTCAG
CCCGGCAGGCGCTCGCTGAGAATAGCCATCACCAAAGCGCACCTTTCTTACAGAAGGGACCGAAGCCACA
TCCATACCGGGTTTCACTTTCCAGCGGAAGGTCTTCATCGTCCACCTCCGGAGAACAGGCCACCATCACG
CATCTGTGTCTGAATTTCATCACGGGCACCCTTGCGGGCCATGTCATACACCGCCTTCAGAGCAGCCGGA
CCTATCTGCCCGTTCGTGCCGTCGTTGTTAATCACCACATGGTTATTCTGCTCAAACGTCCCGGACGCCT
GCGACCGGCTGTCTGCCATGCTGCCCGGTGTACCGACATAACCGCCGGTGGCATAGCCGCGCATCAGCCG
GTAAAGATTCCCCACGCCAATCCGGCTGGTTGCCTCCTTCGTGAAGACAAACTCACCACGGTGAACAATC
CCCGCTGGCTCATATTTGCCGCCGGTTCCCGTAAATCCTCCGGTTGCAAAATGGAATTTCGCCGCAGCGG
CCTGAATGGCTGTACCGCCTGACGCGGATGCGCCGCCACCAACAGCCCCGCCAATGGCGCTGCCGATACT
CCCGACAATCCCCACCATTGCCTGCTTAAGCAGAATTTCTGTCATCATGGACAGCACGGAACGGGTGAAG
CTGCGCCAGTTCTGCTCACTGCCGGTCAGCATCGCCGCCATATTCTGTGCAATACCATCAAAGGTCTGCG
TGGCTGCACTTTTTACCTGCGACATACTGTCCGTGGCGCTCTCTTCCCACTCACTCCAGCCGGACTTCAG
GCCTGCCATCCAGTTCCCGCGAAGCTGGTCTTCAGCCGCCCAGGTCTTTTTCTGCTCTGACATGACGTTA
TTCAGCGCCAGCGGATTATCGCCATACTGTTCCTTCAGGCGCTGTTCCGTGGCTTCCCGTTCTGCCTGCC
GGTCAGTCAGCCCCCGGCTTTTCGCATCAATGGCGGCCCGTTTTGCCCGTTGCTGCTGTGCGAATTTATC
CGCCTGCTGCGCCAGCGCGTTCAGGCGCTCCTGATACGTAACCTTGTCGCCAAGTGCAGCCAGCTGGCGT
TTGTACTCCAGCGTCTCATCTTTATGCGCCAGCAGGGATTTCTCCTGTGCAGACAGCTGGCGACGTTGCG
CCGCCTCCTCCAGTACCGCGAACTGACTCTCCGCCTTCCACAAATCCCGGCGCTGCTGGCTGATTTTCTC
ATTTGCTCCGGCATGCTTCTCCAGCGTCCGGAGTTCTGCCTGAAGCGTCAGCAGGGCAGCATGAGCACTG
TCTTCCTGACGATCGCCCGCAGACACCTTCACGCTGGACTGTTTCGGCTTTTTCAGCGTCGCTTCATAAT
CCTTTTTCGCCGCCGCCATCAGCGTGTTGTAATCCGCCTGCAGGATTTTCCCGTCTTTCAGTGCCTTGTT
CAGTTCTTCCTGACGGGCGGTATATTTCTCCAGCGGCGTCTGCAGCCGTTCGTAAGCCTTCTGCGCCTCT
TCGGTATATTTCAGCCGTGACGCTTCGGTATCGCTCTGCTGCTGCGCATTTTTGTCCTGTTGAGTCTGCT
GCTCAGCCTTCTTTCGGGCGGCTTCAAGCGCAAGACGGGCCTTTTCACGATCATCCCAGTAACGCGCCCG
CGCTTCATCGTTAACAAAATAATCATCCTTGCGCAGATTCCAGATGTCGTCTGCTTTCTTATACGCAGCC
TCTGCCTTAATCAGCATCTCCTGCGCGGTATCAGGACGACCAATATCCAGCACCGCATCCCACATGGATT
TGAATGCCCGCGCAGTCCTGTCTGCCCAGGTCTCCAGCGTGCCCATGTTCTCTTTCAGGCGGCGGGTCTG
GTCATCAAACCCTTTCGTTGCGGCCTCGTTCGCCGCCTGCAATGCCCCGGCTTCATCGCCGGAACGCTGC
AACTGAGCAACATACGCAATCTGCTCCGCCGACACGTTATGGAACTGGCGAGCCATCGCCGTCAGCCCCG
ACGTCGGGTCTGTGGTCAGCTTCCCGAAGGCTTCAGCGACCTTTGTCCACCTCCACGCCGGATGCAGAGG
AGAAACGCGCCACGATCTTCTAGAGGCCTAGAGTGGCAGAGACTGCATTCGAAAACGTTTGAATTGATAA
TTATTATCATTTGCGGGTCAATTCTTAGAAAAACTCATCGAGCATCAAATGAAACTGCAATTTATTCATA
TCAGGATTATCAATACCATATTTTTGAAAAAGCCGTTTCTGTAATGAAGGAGAAAACTCACCGAGGCAGT
TCCATAGGATTGCAAGATCCTGGTATCGGTCTGCGATTCCGACTCGTCCAACATCAATACAACCTATTAA
TTTCCCCTCGTCAAAAATAAGGTTATCAAGTGAGAAATCACCATGAGTGACGACTGAATCCGGTGAGAAT
GGCAAAAGCTTATGCATTTCTTTCCAGACTTGTTCAACAGGCCAGCCATTACGCTCGTCATCAAAATCAC
TCGCATCAACCAAACCGTTATTCATTCGTGATTGCGCCTGAGCGAGACGAAATACGCGATCGCTGTTAAA
AGGACAATTACAAACAGGAATCGAATGCAACCGGCGCAGGAACACTGCCAGCGCATCAACAATATTTTCA
CCTGAATCAGGATATTCTTCTAATACCTGGAATGCTGTTTTCCCGGGGATCGCAGTGGTGAGTAACCATG
CATCATCAGGAGTACGGATAAAATGCTTGATGGTCGGAAGAGGCATAAATTCCGTCAGCCAGTTTAGTCT
GACCATCTCATCTGTAACATCATTGGCAACGCTACCTTTGCCATGTTTCAGAAACAACTCTGGCGCATCG
GGCTTCCCATACAATCGATAGATTGTCGCACCTGATTGCCCGACATTATCGCGAGCCCATTTATACCCAT
ATAAATCAGCATCCATGTTGGAATTTAATCGCGGCCTCGAGCAAGACGTTTCCCGTTGAATATGGCTCAT
AACACCCCTTGTATTACTGTTTATGTAAGCAGACAGTTTTATTGTTCATGATAATAATGGTTTCTTAGCG
ATATTTAAATTAATTAA
