Features (pLannotate 1.2.2; 44 found; start..end, strand, type, name):
    108..527     +  CDS            IX: CAP9_ADE05 - Experimental evidence at protein level: Swiss-Prot protein existence level 1. Structural component of the virion that acts as a cement protein on the capsid exterior and forms triskelion structures consisting of three molecules that stabilize three hexon trimers at the center of each icosahedral facet and fixes the peripentonal hexons. Dispensable for assembly. During virus entry, recruits the anterograde motor kinesin-1 to the capsid docked at the nuclear pore complex thereby subjecting the docked capsid to a pulling force. The resulting tension leads to capsid disruption, disper
    614..1843    -  CDS            IVa2 (fragment): PKG1_ADEM1 - Protein inferred from homology: Swiss-Prot protein existence level 3. Component of the packaging machinery which encapsidates the viral DNA into preformed capsids and transcriptional activator of the viral major late promoter (MLP). Binds, along with packaging proteins 2 and 3, to the specific packaging sequence on the left end of viral genomic DNA and displays ATPase activity thereby providing the power stroke of the packaging machinery. The activity of packaging protein IVa2 is stimulated by protein 33K which acts as a terminase. May be the protein that pumps DNA into the capsid
   1699..4866    -  CDS            POL: DPOL_ADE05 - Experimental evidence at protein level: Swiss-Prot protein existence level 1. Eukaryotic-type DNA polymerase involved in viral genomic replication. DNA synthesis is protein primed, and acts in a strand displacement replication. Assembles in complex with viral pTP, DBP, host NFIA and host POU2F1/OCT1 on viral origin of replication. The polymerase covalently transfers dCMP onto pTP, thereby initiating complementary strand synthesis. From Human adenovirus C serotype 5 (HAdV-5) (Human adenovirus 5).
   5085..7088    -  CDS            PTP: TERM_ADE05 - Experimental evidence at protein level: Swiss-Prot protein existence level 1. Protein covalently bound to the viral DNA that acts as a primer for viral genomic replication by DNA strand displacement. Assembles on the viral origin of replication in an initiation complex with viral polymerase, DBP, host NFIA and host POU2F1/OCT1. During initiation, the polymerase covalently couples the first dCTP with Ser- 580 of pTP. The terminal protein stimulates the template activity over 20 fold compared to protein-free templates. Neo-synthesized viral genomes are linked to two preterminal prot
   7119..7275    +  ncRNA          VA: Accession: RF00102 - VA RNA
   7374..7531    +  ncRNA          VA: Accession: RF00102 - VA RNA
   7549..8793    +  CDS            L1: PKG3_ADE05 - Experimental evidence at protein level: Swiss-Prot protein existence level 1. Involved in viral genome packaging through its interaction with packaging proteins 1 and 2. After proteolytic cleavage by adenovirus protease, L1 52/55k protein is removed from the capsid during viral maturation. From Human adenovirus C serotype 5 (HAdV-5) (Human adenovirus 5).
   8817..10571   +  CDS            CAP3_ADE05: Experimental evidence at protein level: Swiss-Prot protein existence level 1. Structural component of the virion that acts as a cement protein on the capsid exterior and which mediates the interactions between the hexons, including the peripentonal hexons, and reaches all the way to the penton vertices. Two hexon linking proteins IIIa, one from each facet, stabilize the unique edge interface between a pair of facets. As the virus enters the host cell, hexon linking proteins IIIa are shed concomitant with virion acidification in the endosome. During virus assembly, seems to play a role in the s
  10655..12367   +  CDS            L2: CAPSP_ADE05 - Experimental evidence at protein level: Swiss-Prot protein existence level 1. Major capsid protein that self-associates to form penton base pentamers, each in the shape of a pentagon, situated at the 12 vertices of the pseudo T=25 capsid. Involved in virus secondary attachment to host cell after initial attachment by the fiber protein. Binds host integrin heterodimer ITGAV-ITGB5 (alphaV-beta5) thereby triggering clathrin-mediated endocytosis of virions. Mediates initial virus attachment to CXADR-negative cells. Binding to integrins ITGAV-ITGB5 also seems to induce macropinocytosi
  12377..12970   +  CDS            L2: NP_ADE02 - Experimental evidence at protein level: Swiss-Prot protein existence level 1. Plays a role in the inhibition of host immune response within the nucleus. Interacts with cellular nucleosomes and immobilizes the host immune danger signal HMGB1 on chromatin. In turn, prevents HMGB1 release out of the cell and thus decreases inflammation. Plays also a role in the wrapping and condensation of the viral DNA. May also promote viral genome import into the nucleus. From Human adenovirus C serotype 2 (HAdV-2) (Human adenovirus 2).
  13043..14146   +  CDS            L2: CORE5_ADE05 - Experimental evidence at protein level: Swiss-Prot protein existence level 1. Associates loosely with the viral DNA to form an outer shell around the nucleoprotein-DNA complex and links it with the capsid by binding the endosome lysis protein. Dissociates from the viral genome during entry. Might be involved in nuclear capsid assembly of the viral particles through its association with NPM1/nucleophosmin. From Human adenovirus C serotype 5 (HAdV-5) (Human adenovirus 5).
  14177..14416   +  CDS            COR10_ADE02: Experimental evidence at protein level: Swiss-Prot protein existence level 1. [Pre-core protein X]: Interacts with the viral DNA and aids in tightly condensing it within the capsid. Cleavage of pre-core protein X may serve to partially relax this structure within the mature virion prior to its entry into the nucleus. From Human adenovirus C serotype 2 (HAdV-2) (Human adenovirus 2).
  14502..15251   +  CDS            L3: CAP6_ADE05 - Experimental evidence at protein level: Swiss-Prot protein existence level 1. [Protease cofactor]: Cofactor that activates the viral protease. Binds to viral protease in a 1:1 ratio. From Human adenovirus C serotype 5 (HAdV-5) (Human adenovirus 5).
  15341..18196   +  CDS            L3 (sequence partly withheld): CAPSH_ADE05 - Experimental evidence at protein level: Swiss-Prot protein existence level 1. Major capsid protein that self-associates to form 240 hexon trimers, each in the shape of a hexagon, building most of the pseudo T=25 capsid. Assembled into trimeric units with the help of the chaperone shutoff protein. Transported by pre-protein VI to the nucleus where it associates with other structural proteins to form an empty capsid. Might be involved, through its interaction with host dyneins, in the intracellular microtubule-dependent transport of incoming viral capsid to the nucleus. From Human
  18232..18843   +  CDS            L3: PRO_ADE05 - Experimental evidence at transcript level: Swiss-Prot protein existence level 2. Cleaves viral precursor proteins (pTP, pIIIa, pVI, pVII, pVIII, and pX) inside newly assembled particles giving rise to mature virions. Protease complexed to its cofactor slides along the viral DNA to specifically locate and cleave the viral precursors. Mature virions have a weakened organization compared to the unmature virions, thereby facilitating subsequent uncoating. Without maturation, the particle lacks infectivity and is unable to uncoat. Late in adenovirus infection, in the cytoplasm, may part
  18945..20531   -  CDS            DBP: DNB2_ADE05 - Experimental evidence at protein level: Swiss-Prot protein existence level 1. Plays a role in the elongation phase of viral strand displacement replication by unwinding the template in an ATP- independent fashion, employing its capacity to form multimers. Also enhances the rate of initiation. Released from template upon second strand synthesis. Assembles in complex with viral pTP, viral pol, host NFIA and host POU2F1/OCT1 on viral origin of replication. Covers the whole ssDNA genome during synthesis. The complementary strand synthesis induces its relese from DNA template. May inhi
  20560..22980   +  CDS            L4: SHUT_ADE05 - Experimental evidence at protein level: Swiss-Prot protein existence level 1. Protein that inhibits host translation while promoting late viral translation by ribosome shunting. Blocks host cap-dependent translation by binding to eIF4G, displacing MKNK1 from cap initiation complexes and preventing EIF4E phosphorylation. Binds to the tripartite leader sequence of viral late mRNAs and recruits host eIF4G, PABPC1/poly-A binding protein and 40S ribosomes subunits on viral mRNAs, allowing ribosome shunting and efficient translation of late viral mRNAs even though conventional translati
  23193..23582   +  CDS            SF33K_ADE02 (fragment): Experimental evidence at protein level: Swiss-Prot protein existence level 1. Probably functions as the small terminase that is part of the molecular motor that translocates genomic DNA in empty capsid during DNA packaging. This motor is located at a unique vertex and comprises at least the IVa2 ATPase, the small terminase 33K and probably a portal. Forms a ring-like structure of about 17 nm in which genomic DNA is translocated into the capsid. Stimulates IVa2 ATPase activity in the presence of the viral genome. Once the DNA is packaged, the terminase detaches: the 33K protein is present in th
  23673..24353   +  CDS            L4: CAP8_ADE05 - Experimental evidence at protein level: Swiss-Prot protein existence level 1. [Hexon-linking protein-C]: Structural component of the virion that acts as a cement protein on the capsid interior and which glue the peripentonal hexons and group-of-nine hexons together. From Human adenovirus C serotype 5 (HAdV-5) (Human adenovirus 5).
  24357..24638   +  CDS            E312_ADE02 (fragment): Experimental evidence at protein level: Swiss-Prot protein existence level 1. From Human adenovirus C serotype 2 (HAdV-2) (Human adenovirus 2).
  24688..24862   -  misc_feature   cos (fragment): lambda cos site; allows packaging into phage lambda particles
  25000..25164   -  CDS            UXP_ADE05 (fragment): Experimental evidence at transcript level: Swiss-Prot protein existence level 2. Might play a role in viral replication since it is associated with viral replication centers. Seems to have an effect on DBP localization. From Human adenovirus C serotype 5 (HAdV-5) (Human adenovirus 5).
  25175..26932   +  CDS            SPIKE_ADE05: Experimental evidence at protein level: Swiss-Prot protein existence level 1. Forms spikes that protrude from each vertex of the icosahedral capsid. Interacts with host coxsackievirus and adenovirus receptor CXADR located at the cell tight junctions to provide virion initial attachment to target cell. The fiber protein binds to CXADR with a higher affinity than CXADR binds to itself, thereby blocking the cell-cell adhesion function of CXADR dimers and leading to local disruption of the tight junction. Fiber protein present on neo- synthesized particles may thus disrupt the junctional integrity
  27078..27155   -  CDS            E417_ADE03: Protein predicted: Swiss-Prot protein existence level 4. From Human adenovirus B serotype 3 (HAdV-3) (Human adenovirus 3).
  27357..28238   -  CDS            E434_ADE02: Experimental evidence at protein level: Swiss-Prot protein existence level 1. Plays a major role to prevent cellular inhibition of viral genome replication by nuclear bodies. Assembles an SCF-like E3 ubiquitin ligase complex based on the cellular proteins ELOB, ELOC, CUL5 and RBX1, in cooperation with viral E1B-55K. This viral RING-type ligase ubiquitinates cellular substrates prior to proteasomal degradation: p53/TP53, LIG4, MRE11-RAD50-NBS1 (MRN) complex, ITGA3, DAXX and BLM. From Human adenovirus C serotype 2 (HAdV-2) (Human adenovirus 2).
  28517..28864   -  CDS            E411_ADE05: Experimental evidence at protein level: Swiss-Prot protein existence level 1. From Human adenovirus C serotype 5 (HAdV-5) (Human adenovirus 5).
  28864..29106   -  CDS            E4RF2_ADE02 (fragment): Protein predicted: Swiss-Prot protein existence level 4. From Human adenovirus C serotype 2 (HAdV-2) (Human adenovirus 2).
  29093..29254   -  CDS            E4RF2_ADE02 (fragment): Protein predicted: Swiss-Prot protein existence level 4. From Human adenovirus C serotype 2 (HAdV-2) (Human adenovirus 2).
  29305..29481   -  CDS            E4RF1_ADE02 (fragment): Experimental evidence at protein level: Swiss-Prot protein existence level 1. May modulate tight-junctions functions of infected cells through interactions with PDZ proteins. E4 ORF1 has ben show for Adenovirus 9 to interact with protein involved in tight junction regulation. May play a role in mTOR activation by activating PI3- kinase, thus overriding cellular checkpoint for translation. From Human adenovirus C serotype 2 (HAdV-2) (Human adenovirus 2).
  29483..29671   -  CDS            E4RF1_ADE02 (fragment): Experimental evidence at protein level: Swiss-Prot protein existence level 1. May modulate tight-junctions functions of infected cells through interactions with PDZ proteins. E4 ORF1 has ben show for Adenovirus 9 to interact with protein involved in tight junction regulation. May play a role in mTOR activation by activating PI3- kinase, thus overriding cellular checkpoint for translation. From Human adenovirus C serotype 2 (HAdV-2) (Human adenovirus 2).
  29994..30096   -  repeat_region  ITR: inverted terminal repeat of human adenovirus serotype 5 inverted
  30142..30246   +  promoter       AmpR promoter: bla
  30247..31107   +  CDS            AmpR: β-lactamase; bla; confers resistance to ampicillin, carbenicillin, and related antibiotics
  31278..31866   +  rep_origin     ori: high-copy-number ColE1/pMB1/pBR322/pUC origin of replication
  31928..32407   -  CDS            I (fragment): TIPI_LAMBD - Protein inferred from homology: Swiss-Prot protein existence level 3. Plays a role in distal tail tip complex assembly. The tail tip complex is assembled successively with three tail tip proteins J, one tail tip protein I, one tail tip protein L and one tail tip protein K. The tail tip complex interacts with tail measure protein to initiate tail tube assembly. The formation of the tail tip complex is completed by the addition of tail tip protein M, which is followed by tail tube polymerization. May be excluded form tail tip during maturation and would be absent from virions. From
  32711..34111   -  CDS            J (fragment): TIPJ_LAMBD - Experimental evidence at protein level: Swiss-Prot protein existence level 1. Attaches the virion to the host receptor LamB, inducing viral DNA ejection. During tail assembly, initiates distal tail tip assembly by interacting with gpI, gpL and gpK. During virus entry to host cell, binds strongly to host LamB in an irreversible attachment. The binding induces structural changes in the tail leading to viral DNA injection through LamB trimeric pore. From Escherichia phage lambda (Bacteriophage lambda).
  34111..34584   -  CDS            L (fragment): TIPL_LAMBD - Experimental evidence at protein level: Swiss-Prot protein existence level 1. Part of the distal tail tip complex which plays a role in DNA ejection during entry, and in tail assembly initiation during exit. The tail tip complex is assembled successively with three tail tip proteins J, one tail tip protein I, one tail tip protein L and one tail tip protein K. The tail tip complex interacts with tail measure protein to initiate tail tube assembly. The formation of the tail tip complex is completed by the addition of tail tip protein M, which is followed by tail tube polymerization.
  34586..34672   -  CDS            L (fragment): TIPL_LAMBD - Experimental evidence at protein level: Swiss-Prot protein existence level 1. Part of the distal tail tip complex which plays a role in DNA ejection during entry, and in tail assembly initiation during exit. The tail tip complex is assembled successively with three tail tip proteins J, one tail tip protein I, one tail tip protein L and one tail tip protein K. The tail tip complex interacts with tail measure protein to initiate tail tube assembly. The formation of the tail tip complex is completed by the addition of tail tip protein M, which is followed by tail tube polymerization.
  34675..35001   -  CDS            M: TIPM_LAMBD - Protein inferred from homology: Swiss-Prot protein existence level 3. Part of the distal tail tip which plays a role in DNA ejection during entry, and in tail assembly initiation during exit. May bind tail tip complex associated with tape measure protein and allow tail tube protein polymerization on top of tail tip. From Escherichia phage lambda (Bacteriophage lambda).
  35001..36896   -  CDS            H (fragment): TMP_LAMBD - Experimental evidence at protein level: Swiss-Prot protein existence level 1. Serves as a ruler that controls the length of tail by stopping the tail tube polymerization and is probably released from the tail shaft during infection to facilitate DNA translocation into the host cell (PubMed:2150582). Assembles into a multimeric linear form possibly stabilized by the covering tail assembly proteins G and GT (PubMed:23911548). Its C-terminus fixes the tail tip complex (J, I, L, K), thereby forming the tail assembly initiator complex (PubMed:23911548). Tail tube proteins polymerize aro
  37018..37833   -  CDS            KanR: aminoglycoside phosphotransferase; aph(3')-Ia; confers resistance to kanamycin in bacteria or G418 (Geneticin®) in eukaryotes
  37921..38023   +  repeat_region  ITR: inverted terminal repeat of human adenovirus serotype 5 inverted
  38111..38261   +  misc_signal    Ad5 Ψ: packaging signal for adenovirus serotype 5
  38289..38529   +  promoter       U6 promoter: RNA polymerase III promoter for human U6 snRNA
>Addgene plasmid #83276 | pAd388-BPTF-sh28 | analyzer sequence | sequence record 165481
TCGATTGAGGTACTGAAATGTGTGGGCGTGGCTTAAGGGTGGGAAAGAATATATAAGGTGGGGGTCTTAT
GTAGTTTTGTATCTGTTTTGCAGCAGCCGCCGCCGCCATGAGCACCAACTCGTTTGATGGAAGCATTGTG
AGCTCATATTTGACAACGCGCATGCCCCCATGGGCCGGGGTGCGTCAGAATGTGATGGGCTCCAGCATTG
ATGGTCGCCCCGTCCTGCCCGCAAACTCTACTACCTTGACCTACGAGACCGTGTCTGGAACGCCGTTGGA
GACTGCAGCCTCCGCCGCCGCTTCAGCCGCTGCAGCCACCGCCCGCGGGATTGTGACTGACTTTGCTTTC
CTGAGCCCGCTTGCAAGCAGTGCAGCTTCCCGTTCATCCGCCCGCGATGACAAGTTGACGGCTCTTTTGG
CACAATTGGATTCTTTGACCCGGGAACTTAATGTCGTTTCTCAGCAGCTGTTGGATCTGCGCCAGCAGGT
TTCTGCCCTGAAGGCTTCCTCCCCTCCCAATGCGGTTTAAAACATAAATAAAAAACCAGACTCTGTTTGG
ATTTGGATCAAGCAAGTGTCTTGCTGTCTTTATTTAGGGGTTTTGCGCGCGCGGTAGGCCCGGGACCAGC
GGTCTCGGTCGTTGAGGGTCCTGTGTATTTTTTCCAGGACGTGGTAAAGGTGACTCTGGATGTTCAGATA
CATGGGCATAAGCCCGTCTCTGGGGTGGAGGTAGCACCACTGCAGAGCTTCATGCTGCGGGGTGGTGTTG
TAGATGATCCAGTCGTAGCAGGAGCGCTGGGCGTGGTGCCTAAAAATGTCTTTCAGTAGCAAGCTGATTG
CCAGGGGCAGGCCCTTGGTGTAAGTGTTTACAAAGCGGTTAAGCTGGGATGGGTGCATACGTGGGGATAT
GAGATGCATCTTGGACTGTATTTTTAGGTTGGCTATGTTCCCAGCCATATCCCTCCGGGGATTCATGTTG
TGCAGAACCACCAGCACAGTGTATCCGGTGCACTTGGGAAATTTGTCATGTAGCTTAGAAGGAAATGCGT
GGAAGAACTTGGAGACGCCCTTGTGACCTCCAAGATTTTCCATGCATTCGTCCATAATGATGGCAATGGG
CCCACGGGCGGCGGCCTGGGCGAAGATATTTCTGGGATCACTAACGTCATAGTTGTGTTCCAGGATGAGA
TCGTCATAGGCCATTTTTACAAAGCGCGGGCGGAGGGTGCCAGACTGCGGTATAATGGTTCCATCCGGCC
CAGGGGCGTAGTTACCCTCACAGATTTGCATTTCCCACGCTTTGAGTTCAGATGGGGGGATCATGTCTAC
CTGCGGGGCGATGAAGAAAACGGTTTCCGGGGTAGGGGAGATCAGCTGGGAAGAAAGCAGGTTCCTGAGC
AGCTGCGACTTACCGCAGCCGGTGGGCCCGTAAATCACACCTATTACCGGGTGCAACTGGTAGTTAAGAG
AGCTGCAGCTGCCGTCATCCCTGAGCAGGGGGGCCACTTCGTTAAGCATGTCCCTGACTCGCATGTTTTC
CCTGACCAAATCCGCCAGAAGGCGCTCGCCGCCCAGCGATAGCAGTTCTTGCAAGGAAGCAAAGTTTTTC
AACGGTTTGAGACCGTCCGCCGTAGGCATGCTTTTGAGCGTTTGACCAAGCAGTTCCAGGCGGTCCCACA
GCTCGGTCACCTGCTCTACGGCATCTCGATCCAGCATATCTCCTCGTTTCGCGGGTTGGGGCGGCTTTCG
CTGTACGGCAGTAGTCGGTGCTCGTCCAGACGGGCCAGGGTCATGTCTTTCCACGGGCGCAGGGTCCTCG
TCAGCGTAGTCTGGGTCACGGTGAAGGGGTGCGCTCCGGGCTGCGCGCTGGCCAGGGTGCGCTTGAGGCT
GGTCCTGCTGGTGCTGAAGCGCTGCCGGTCTTCGCCCTGCGCGTCGGCCAGGTAGCATTTGACCATGGTG
TCATAGTCCAGCCCCTCCGCGGCGTGGCCCTTGGCGCGCAGCTTGCCCTTGGAGGAGGCGCCGCACGAGG
GGCAGTGCAGACTTTTGAGGGCGTAGAGCTTGGGCGCGAGAAATACCGATTCCGGGGAGTAGGCATCCGC
GCCGCAGGCCCCGCAGACGGTCTCGCATTCCACGAGCCAGGTGAGCTCTGGCCGTTCGGGGTCAAAAACC
AGGTTTCCCCCATGCTTTTTGATGCGTTTCTTACCTCTGGTTTCCATGAGCCGGTGTCCACGCTCGGTGA
CGAAAAGGCTGTCCGTGTCCCCGTATACAGACTTGAGAGGCCTGTCCTCGAGCGGTGTTCCGCGGTCCTC
CTCGTATAGAAACTCGGACCACTCTGAGACAAAGGCTCGCGTCCAGGCCAGCACGAAGGAGGCTAAGTGG
GAGGGGTAGCGGTCGTTGTCCACTAGGGGGTCCACTCGCTCCAGGGTGTGAAGACACATGTCGCCCTCTT
CGGCATCAAGGAAGGTGATTGGTTTGTAGGTGTAGGCCACGTGACCGGGTGTTCCTGAAGGGGGGCTATA
AAAGGGGGTGGGGGCGCGTTCGTCCTCACTCTCTTCCGCATCGCTGTCTGCGAGGGCCAGCTGTTGGGGT
GAGTACTCCCTCTGAAAAGCGGGCATGACTTCTGCGCTAAGATTGTCAGTTTCCAAAAACGAGGAGGATT
TGATATTCACCTGGCCCGCGGTGATGCCTTTGAGGGTGGCCGCATCCATCTGGTCAGAAAAGACAATCTT
TTTGTTGTCAAGCTTGGTGGCAAACGACCCGTAGAGGGCGTTGGACAGCAACTTGGCGATGGAGCGCAGG
GTTTGGTTTTTGTCGCGATCGGCGCGCTCCTTGGCCGCGATGTTTAGCTGCACGTATTCGCGCGCAACGC
ACCGCCATTCGGGAAAGACGGTGGTGCGCTCGTCGGGCACCAGGTGCACGCGCCAACCGCGGTTGTGCAG
GGTGACAAGGTCAACGCTGGTGGCTACCTCTCCGCGTAGGCGCTCGTTGGTCCAGCAGAGGCGGCCGCCC
TTGCGCGAGCAGAATGGCGGTAGGGGGTCTAGCTGCGTCTCGTCCGGGGGGTCTGCGTCCACGGTAAAGA
CCCCGGGCAGCAGGCGCGCGTCGAAGTAGTCTATCTTGCATCCTTGCAAGTCTAGCGCCTGCTGCCATGC
GCGGGCGGCAAGCGCGCGCTCGTATGGGTTGAGTGGGGGACCCCATGGCATGGGGTGGGTGAGCGCGGAG
GCGTACATGCCGCAAATGTCGTAAACGTAGAGGGGCTCTCTGAGTATTCCAAGATATGTAGGGTAGCATC
TTCCACCGCGGATGCTGGCGCGCACGTAATCGTATAGTTCGTGCGAGGGAGCGAGGAGGTCGGGACCGAG
GTTGCTACGGGCGGGCTGCTCTGCTCGGAAGACTATCTGCCTGAAGATGGCATGTGAGTTGGATGATATG
GTTGGACGCTGGAAGACGTTGAAGCTGGCGTCTGTGAGACCTACCGCGTCACGCACGAAGGAGGCGTAGG
AGTCGCGCAGCTTGTTGACCAGCTCGGCGGTGACCTGCACGTCTAGGGCGCAGTAGTCCAGGGTTTCCTT
GATGATGTCATACTTATCCTGTCCCTTTTTTTTCCACAGCTCGCGGTTGAGGACAAACTCTTCGCGGTCT
TTCCAGTACTCTTGGATCGGAAACCCGTCGGCCTCCGAACGGTAAGAGCCTAGCATGTAGAACTGGTTGA
CGGCCTGGTAGGCGCAGCATCCCTTTTCTACGGGTAGCGCGTATGCCTGCGCGGCCTTCCGGAGCGAGGT
GTGGGTGAGCGCAAAGGTGTCCCTGACCATGACTTTGAGGTACTGGTATTTGAAGTCAGTGTCGTCGCAT
CCGCCCTGCTCCCAGAGCAAAAAGTCCGTGCGCTTTTTGGAACGCGGATTTGGCAGGGCGAAGGTGACAT
CGTTGAAGAGTATCTTTCCCGCGCGAGGCATAAAGTTGCGTGTGATGCGGAAGGGTCCCGGCACCTCGGA
ACGGTTGTTAATTACCTGGGCGGCGAGCACGATCTCGTCAAAGCCGTTGATGTTGTGGCCCACAATGTAA
AGTTCCAAGAAGCGCGGGATGCCCTTGATGGAAGGCAATTTTTTAAGTTCCTCGTAGGTGAGCTCTTCAG
GGGAGCTGAGCCCGTGCTCTGAAAGGGCCCAGTCTGCAAGATGAGGGTTGGAAGCGACGAATGAGCTCCA
CAGGTCACGGGCCATTAGCATTTGCAGGTGGTCGCGAAAGGTCCTAAACTGGCGACCTATGGCCATTTTT
TCTGGGGTGATGCAGTAGAAGGTAAGCGGGTCTTGTTCCCAGCGGTCCCATCCAAGGTTCGCGGCTAGGT
CTCGCGCGGCAGTCACTAGAGGCTCATCTCCGCCGAACTTCATGACCAGCATGAAGGGCACGAGCTGCTT
CCCAAAGGCCCCCATCCAAGTATAGGTCTCTACATCGTAGGTGACAAAGAGACGCTCGGTGCGAGGATGC
GAGCCGATCGGGAAGAACTGGATCTCCCGCCACCAATTGGAGGAGTGGCTATTGATGTGGTGAAAGTAGA
AGTCCCTGCGACGGGCCGAACACTCGTGCTGGCTTTTGTAAAAACGTGCGCAGTACTGGCAGCGGTGCAC
GGGCTGTACATCCTGCACGAGGTTGACCTGACGACCGCGCACAAGGAAGCAGAGTGGGAATTTGAGCCCC
TCGCCTGGCGGGTTTGGCTGGTGGTCTTCTACTTCGGCTGCTTGTCCTTGACCGTCTGGCTGCTCGAGGG
GAGTTACGGTGGATCGGACCACCACGCCGCGCGAGCCCAAAGTCCAGATGTCCGCGCGCGGCGGTCGGAG
CTTGATGACAACATCGCGCAGATGGGAGCTGTCCATGGTCTGGAGCTCCCGCGGCGTCAGGTCAGGCGGG
AGCTCCTGCAGGTTTACCTCGCATAGACGGGTCAGGGCGCGGGCTAGATCCAGGTGATACCTAATTTCCA
GGGGCTGGTTGGTGGCGGCGTCGATGGCTTGCAAGAGGCCGCATCCCCGCGGCGCGACTACGGTACCGCG
CGGCGGGCGGTGGGCCGCGGGGGTGTCCTTGGATGATGCATCTAAAAGCGGTGACGCGGGCGAGCCCCCG
GAGGTAGGGGGGGCTCCGGACCCGCCGGGAGAGGGGGCAGGGGCACGTCGGCGCCGCGCGCGGGCAGGAG
CTGGTGCTGCGCGCGTAGGTTGCTGGCGAACGCGACGACGCGGCGGTTGATCTCCTGAATCTGGCGCCTC
TGCGTGAAGACGACGGGCCCGGTGAGCTTGAGCCTGAAAGAGAGTTCGACAGAATCAATTTCGGTGTCGT
TGACGGCGGCCTGGCGCAAAATCTCCTGCACGTCTCCTGAGTTGTCTTGATAGGCGATCTCGGCCATGAA
CTGCTCGATCTCTTCCTCCTGGAGATCTCCGCGTCCGGCTCGCTCCACGGTGGCGGCGAGGTCGTTGGAA
ATGCGGGCCATGAGCTGCGAGAAGGCGTTGAGGCCTCCCTCGTTCCAGACGCGGCTGTAGACCACGCCCC
CTTCGGCATCGCGGGCGCGCATGACCACCTGCGCGAGATTGAGCTCCACGTGCCGGGCGAAGACGGCGTA
GTTTCGCAGGCGCTGAAAGAGGTAGTTGAGGGTGGTGGCGGTGTGTTCTGCCACGAAGAAGTACATAACC
CAGCGTCGCAACGTGGATTCGTTGATATCCCCCAAGGCCTCAAGGCGCTCCATGGCCTCGTAGAAGTCCA
CGGCGAAGTTGAAAAACTGGGAGTTGCGCGCCGACACGGTTAACTCCTCCTCCAGAAGACGGATGAGCTC
GGCGACAGTGTCGCGCACCTCGCGCTCAAAGGCTACAGGGGCCTCTTCTTCTTCTTCAATCTCCTCTTCC
ATAAGGGCCTCCCCTTCTTCTTCTTCTGGCGGCGGTGGGGGAGGGGGGACACGGCGGCGACGACGGCGCA
CCGGGAGGCGGTCGACAAAGCGCTCGATCATCTCCCCGCGGCGACGGCGCATGGTCTCGGTGACGGCGCG
GCCGTTCTCGCGGGGGCGCAGTTGGAAGACGCCGCCCGTCATGTCCCGGTTATGGGTTGGCGGGGGGCTG
CCATGCGGCAGGGATACGGCGCTAACGATGCATCTCAACAATTGTTGTGTAGGTACTCCGCCGCCGAGGG
ACCTGAGCGAGTCCGCATCGACCGGATCGGAAAACCTCTCGAGAAAGGCGTCTAACCAGTCACAGTCGCA
AGGTAGGCTGAGCACCGTGGCGGGCGGCAGCGGGCGGCGGTCGGGGTTGTTTCTGGCGGAGGTGCTGCTG
ATGATGTAATTAAAGTAGGCGGTCTTGAGACGGCGGATGGTCGACAGAAGCACCATGTCCTTGGGTCCGG
CCTGCTGAATGCGCAGGCGGTCGGCCATGCCCCAGGCTTCGTTTTGACATCGGCGCAGGTCTTTGTAGTA
GTCTTGCATGAGCCTTTCTACCGGCACTTCTTCTTCTCCTTCCTCTTGTCCTGCATCTCTTGCATCTATC
GCTGCGGCGGCGGCGGAGTTTGGCCGTAGGTGGCGCCCTCTTCCTCCCATGCGTGTGACCCCGAAGCCCC
TCATCGGCTGAAGCAGGGCTAGGTCGGCGACAACGCGCTCGGCTAATATGGCCTGCTGCACCTGCGTGAG
GGTAGACTGGAAGTCATCCATGTCCACAAAGCGGTGGTATGCGCCCGTGTTGATGGTGTAAGTGCAGTTG
GCCATAACGGACCAGTTAACGGTCTGGTGACCCGGCTGCGAGAGCTCGGTGTACCTGAGACGCGAGTAAG
CCCTCGAGTCAAATACGTAGTCGTTGCAAGTCCGCACCAGGTACTGGTATCCCACCAAAAAGTGCGGCGG
CGGCTGGCGGTAGAGGGGCCAGCGTAGGGTGGCCGGGGCTCCGGGGGCGAGATCTTCCAACATAAGGCGA
TGATATCCGTAGATGTACCTGGACATCCAGGTGATGCCGGCGGCGGTGGTGGAGGCGCGCGGAAAGTCGC
GGACGCGGTTCCAGATGTTGCGCAGCGGCAAAAAGTGCTCCATGGTCGGGACGCTCTGGCCGGTCAGGCG
CGCGCAATCGTTGACGCTCTAGACCGTGCAAAAGGAGAGCCTGTAAGCGGGCACTCTTCCGTGGTCTGGT
GGATAAATTCGCAAGGGTATCATGGCGGACGACCGGGGTTCGAGCCCCGTATCCGGCCGTCCGCCGTGAT
CCATGCGGTTACCGCCCGCGTGTCGAACCCAGGTGTGCGACGTCAGACAACGGGGGAGTGCTCCTTTTGG
CTTCCTTCCAGGCGCGGCGGCTGCTGCGCTAGCTTTTTTGGCCACTGGCCGCGCGCAGCGTAAGCGGTTA
GGCTGGAAAGCGAAAGCATTAAGTGGCTCGCTCCCTGTAGCCGGAGGGTTATTTTCCAAGGGTTGAGTCG
CGGGACCCCCGGTTCGAGTCTCGGACCGGCCGGACTGCGGCGAACGGGGGTTTGCCTCCCCGTCATGCAA
GACCCCGCTTGCAAATTCCTCCGGAAACAGGGACGAGCCCCTTTTTTGCTTTTCCCAGATGCATCCGGTG
CTGCGGCAGATGCGCCCCCCTCCTCAGCAGCGGCAAGAGCAAGAGCAGCGGCAGACATGCAGGGCACCCT
CCCCTCCTCCTACCGCGTCAGGAGGGGCGACATCCGCGGTTGACGCGGCAGCAGATGGTGATTACGAACC
CCCGCGGCGCCGGGCCCGGCACTACCTGGACTTGGAGGAGGGCGAGGGCCTGGCGCGGCTAGGAGCGCCC
TCTCCTGAGCGGTACCCAAGGGTGCAGCTGAAGCGTGATACGCGTGAGGCGTACGTGCCGCGGCAGAACC
TGTTTCGCGACCGCGAGGGAGAGGAGCCCGAGGAGATGCGGGATCGAAAGTTCCACGCAGGGCGCGAGCT
GCGGCATGGCCTGAATCGCGAGCGGTTGCTGCGCGAGGAGGACTTTGAGCCCGACGCGCGAACCGGGATT
AGTCCCGCGCGCGCACACGTGGCGGCCGCCGACCTGGTAACCGCATACGAGCAGACGGTGAACCAGGAGA
TTAACTTTCAAAAAAGCTTTAACAACCACGTGCGTACGCTTGTGGCGCGCGAGGAGGTGGCTATAGGACT
GATGCATCTGTGGGACTTTGTAAGCGCGCTGGAGCAAAACCCAAATAGCAAGCCGCTCATGGCGCAGCTG
TTCCTTATAGTGCAGCACAGCAGGGACAACGAGGCATTCAGGGATGCGCTGCTAAACATAGTAGAGCCCG
AGGGCCGCTGGCTGCTCGATTTGATAAACATCCTGCAGAGCATAGTGGTGCAGGAGCGCAGCTTGAGCCT
GGCTGACAAGGTGGCCGCCATCAACTATTCCATGCTTAGCCTGGGCAAGTTTTACGCCCGCAAGATATAC
CATACCCCTTACGTTCCCATAGACAAGGAGGTAAAGATCGAGGGGTTCTACATGCGCATGGCGCTGAAGG
TGCTTACCTTGAGCGACGACCTGGGCGTTTATCGCAACGAGCGCATCCACAAGGCCGTGAGCGTGAGCCG
GCGGCGCGAGCTCAGCGACCGCGAGCTGATGCACAGCCTGCAAAGGGCCCTGGCTGGCACGGGCAGCGGC
GATAGAGAGGCCGAGTCCTACTTTGACGCGGGCGCTGACCTGCGCTGGGCCCCAAGCCGACGCGCCCTGG
AGGCAGCTGGGGCCGGACCTGGGCTGGCGGTGGCACCCGCGCGCGCTGGCAACGTCGGCGGCGTGGAGGA
ATATGACGAGGACGATGAGTACGAGCCAGAGGACGGCGAGTACTAAGCGGTGATGTTTCTGATCAGATGA
TGCAAGACGCAACGGACCCGGCGGTGCGGGCGGCGCTGCAGAGCCAGCCGTCCGGCCTTAACTCCACGGA
CGACTGGCGCCAGGTCATGGACCGCATCATGTCGCTGACTGCGCGCAATCCTGACGCGTTCCGGCAGCAG
CCGCAGGCCAACCGGCTCTCCGCAATTCTGGAAGCGGTGGTCCCGGCGCGCGCAAACCCCACGCACGAGA
AGGTGCTGGCGATCGTAAACGCGCTGGCCGAAAACAGGGCCATCCGGCCCGACGAGGCCGGCCTGGTCTA
CGACGCGCTGCTTCAGCGCGTGGCTCGTTACAACAGCGGCAACGTGCAGACCAACCTGGACCGGCTGGTG
GGGGATGTGCGCGAGGCCGTGGCGCAGCGTGAGCGCGCGCAGCAGCAGGGCAACCTGGGCTCCATGGTTG
CACTAAACGCCTTCCTGAGTACACAGCCCGCCAACGTGCCGCGGGGACAGGAGGACTACACCAACTTTGT
GAGCGCACTGCGGCTAATGGTGACTGAGACACCGCAAAGTGAGGTGTACCAGTCTGGGCCAGACTATTTT
TTCCAGACCAGTAGACAAGGCCTGCAGACCGTAAACCTGAGCCAGGCTTTCAAAAACTTGCAGGGGCTGT
GGGGGGTGCGGGCTCCCACAGGCGACCGCGCGACCGTGTCTAGCTTGCTGACGCCCAACTCGCGCCTGTT
GCTGCTGCTAATAGCGCCCTTCACGGACAGTGGCAGCGTGTCCCGGGACACATACCTAGGTCACTTGCTG
ACACTGTACCGCGAGGCCATAGGTCAGGCGCATGTGGACGAGCATACTTTCCAGGAGATTACAAGTGTCA
GCCGCGCGCTGGGGCAGGAGGACACGGGCAGCCTGGAGGCAACCCTAAACTACCTGCTGACCAACCGGCG
GCAGAAGATCCCCTCGTTGCACAGTTTAAACAGCGAGGAGGAGCGCATTTTGCGCTACGTGCAGCAGAGC
GTGAGCCTTAACCTGATGCGCGACGGGGTAACGCCCAGCGTGGCGCTGGACATGACCGCGCGCAACATGG
AACCGGGCATGTATGCCTCAAACCGGCCGTTTATCAACCGCCTAATGGACTACTTGCATCGCGCGGCCGC
CGTGAACCCCGAGTATTTCACCAATGCCATCTTGAACCCGCACTGGCTACCGCCCCCTGGTTTCTACACC
GGGGGATTCGAGGTGCCCGAGGGTAACGATGGATTCCTCTGGGACGACATAGACGACAGCGTGTTTTCCC
CGCAACCGCAGACCCTGCTAGAGTTGCAACAGCGCGAGCAGGCAGAGGCGGCGCTGCGAAAGGAAAGCTT
CCGCAGGCCAAGCAGCTTGTCCGATCTAGGCGCTGCGGCCCCGCGGTCAGATGCTAGTAGCCCATTTCCA
AGCTTGATAGGGTCTCTTACCAGCACTCGCACCACCCGCCCGCGCCTGCTGGGCGAGGAGGAGTACCTAA
ACAACTCGCTGCTGCAGCCGCAGCGCGAAAAAAACCTGCCTCCGGCATTTCCCAACAACGGGATAGAGAG
CCTAGTGGACAAGATGAGTAGATGGAAGACGTACGCGCAGGAGCACAGGGACGTGCCAGGCCCGCGCCCG
CCCACCCGTCGTCAAAGGCACGACCGTCAGCGGGGTCTGGTGTGGGAGGACGATGACTCGGCAGACGACA
GCAGCGTCCTGGATTTGGGAGGGAGTGGCAACCCGTTTGCGCACCTTCGCCCCAGGCTGGGGAGAATGTT
TTAAAAAAAAAAAAGCATGATGCAAAATAAAAAACTCACCAAGGCCATGGCACCGAGCGTTGGTTTTCTT
GTATTCCCCTTAGTATGCGGCGCGCGGCGATGTATGAGGAAGGTCCTCCTCCCTCCTACGAGAGTGTGGT
GAGCGCGGCGCCAGTGGCGGCGGCGCTGGGTTCTCCCTTCGATGCTCCCCTGGACCCGCCGTTTGTGCCT
CCGCGGTACCTGCGGCCTACCGGGGGGAGAAACAGCATCCGTTACTCTGAGTTGGCACCCCTATTCGACA
CCACCCGTGTGTACCTGGTGGACAACAAGTCAACGGATGTGGCATCCCTGAACTACCAGAACGACCACAG
CAACTTTCTGACCACGGTCATTCAAAACAATGACTACAGCCCGGGGGAGGCAAGCACACAGACCATCAAT
CTTGACGACCGGTCGCACTGGGGCGGCGACCTGAAAACCATCCTGCATACCAACATGCCAAATGTGAACG
AGTTCATGTTTACCAATAAGTTTAAGGCGCGGGTGATGGTGTCGCGCTTGCCTACTAAGGACAATCAGGT
GGAGCTGAAATACGAGTGGGTGGAGTTCACGCTGCCCGAGGGCAACTACTCCGAGACCATGACCATAGAC
CTTATGAACAACGCGATCGTGGAGCACTACTTGAAAGTGGGCAGACAGAACGGGGTTCTGGAAAGCGACA
TCGGGGTAAAGTTTGACACCCGCAACTTCAGACTGGGGTTTGACCCCGTCACTGGTCTTGTCATGCCTGG
GGTATATACAAACGAAGCCTTCCATCCAGACATCATTTTGCTGCCAGGATGCGGGGTGGACTTCACCCAC
AGCCGCCTGAGCAACTTGTTGGGCATCCGCAAGCGGCAACCCTTCCAGGAGGGCTTTAGGATCACCTACG
ATGATCTGGAGGGTGGTAACATTCCCGCACTGTTGGATGTGGACGCCTACCAGGCGAGCTTGAAAGATGA
CACCGAACAGGGCGGGGGTGGCGCAGGCGGCAGCAACAGCAGTGGCAGCGGCGCGGAAGAGAACTCCAAC
GCGGCAGCCGCGGCAATGCAGCCGGTGGAGGACATGAACGATCATGCCATTCGCGGCGACACCTTTGCCA
CACGGGCTGAGGAGAAGCGCGCTGAGGCCGAAGCAGCGGCCGAAGCTGCCGCCCCCGCTGCGCAACCCGA
GGTCGAGAAGCCTCAGAAGAAACCGGTGATCAAACCCCTGACAGAGGACAGCAAGAAACGCAGTTACAAC
CTAATAAGCAATGACAGCACCTTCACCCAGTACCGCAGCTGGTACCTTGCATACAACTACGGCGACCCTC
AGACCGGAATCCGCTCATGGACCCTGCTTTGCACTCCTGACGTAACCTGCGGCTCGGAGCAGGTCTACTG
GTCGTTGCCAGACATGATGCAAGACCCCGTGACCTTCCGCTCCACGCGCCAGATCAGCAACTTTCCGGTG
GTGGGCGCCGAGCTGTTGCCCGTGCACTCCAAGAGCTTCTACAACGACCAGGCCGTCTACTCCCAACTCA
TCCGCCAGTTTACCTCTCTGACCCACGTGTTCAATCGCTTTCCCGAGAACCAGATTTTGGCGCGCCCGCC
AGCCCCCACCATCACCACCGTCAGTGAAAACGTTCCTGCTCTCACAGATCACGGGACGCTACCGCTGCGC
AACAGCATCGGAGGAGTCCAGCGAGTGACCATTACTGACGCCAGACGCCGCACCTGCCCCTACGTTTACA
AGGCCCTGGGCATAGTCTCGCCGCGCGTCCTATCGAGCCGCACTTTTTGAGCAAGCATGTCCATCCTTAT
ATCGCCCAGCAATAACACAGGCTGGGGCCTGCGCTTCCCAAGCAAGATGTTTGGCGGGGCCAAGAAGCGC
TCCGACCAACACCCAGTGCGCGTGCGCGGGCACTACCGCGCGCCCTGGGGCGCGCACAAACGCGGCCGCA
CTGGGCGCACCACCGTCGATGACGCCATCGACGCGGTGGTGGAGGAGGCGCGCAACTACACGCCCACGCC
GCCACCAGTGTCCACAGTGGACGCGGCCATTCAGACCGTGGTGCGCGGAGCCCGGCGCTATGCTAAAATG
AAGAGACGGCGGAGGCGCGTAGCACGTCGCCACCGCCGCCGACCCGGCACTGCCGCCCAACGCGCGGCGG
CGGCCCTGCTTAACCGCGCACGTCGCACCGGCCGACGGGCGGCCATGCGAGCAGCTCGAAGGCTGGCCGC
GGGTATTGTCACTGTGCCCCCCAGGTCCAGGCGACGAGCGGCCGCCGCAGCAGCCGCGGCCATTAGTGCT
ATGACTCAGGGTCGCAGGGGCAACGTGTATTGGGTGCGCGACTCGGTTAGCGGCCTGCGCGTGCCCGTGC
GCACCCGCCCCCCGCGCAACTAGATTGCAAGAAAAAACTACTTAGACTCGTACTGTTGTATGTATCCAGC
GGCGGCGGCGCGCAACGAAGCTATGTCCAAGCGCAAAATCAAAGAAGAGATGCTCCAGGTCATCGCGCCG
GAGATCTATGGCCCCCCGAAGAAGGAAGAGCAGGATTACAAGCCCCGAAAGCTAAAGCGGGTCAAAAAGA
AAAAGAAAGATGATGATGATGAACTTGACGACGAGGTGGAACTGCTGCACGCTACCGCGCCCAGGCGACG
GGTACAGTGGAAAGGTCGACGCGTAAAACGTGTTTTGCGACCCGGCACCACCGTAGTCTTTACGCCCGGT
GAGCGCTCCACCCGCACCTACAAGCGCGTGTATGATGAGGTGTACGGCGACGAGGACCTGCTTGAGCAGG
CCAACGAGCGCCTCGGGGAGTTTGCCTACGGAAAGCGGCATAAGGACATGCTGGCGTTGCCGCTGGACGA
GGGCAACCCAACACCTAGCCTAAAGCCCGTAACACTGCAGCAGGTGCTGCCCGCGCTTGCACCGTCCGAA
GAAAAGCGCGGCCTAAAGCGCGAGTCTGGTGACTTGGCACCCACCGTGCAGCTGATGGTACCCAAGCGCC
AGCGACTGGAAGATGTCTTGGAAAAAATGACCGTGGAACCTGGGCTGGAGCCCGAGGTCCGCGTGCGGCC
AATCAAGCAGGTGGCGCCGGGACTGGGCGTGCAGACCGTGGACGTTCAGATACCCACTACCAGTAGCACC
AGTATTGCCACCGCCACAGAGGGCATGGAGACACAAACGTCCCCGGTTGCCTCAGCGGTGGCGGATGCCG
CGGTGCAGGCGGTCGCTGCGGCCGCGTCCAAGACCTCTACGGAGGTGCAAACGGACCCGTGGATGTTTCG
CGTTTCAGCCCCCCGGCGCCCGCGCGGTTCGAGGAAGTACGGCGCCGCCAGCGCGCTACTGCCCGAATAT
GCCCTACATCCTTCCATTGCGCCTACCCCCGGCTATCGTGGCTACACCTACCGCCCCAGAAGACGAGCAA
CTACCCGACGCCGAACCACCACTGGAACCCGCCGCCGCCGTCGCCGTCGCCAGCCCGTGCTGGCCCCGAT
TTCCGTGCGCAGGGTGGCTCGCGAAGGAGGCAGGACCCTGGTGCTGCCAACAGCGCGCTACCACCCCAGC
ATCGTTTAAAAGCCGGTCTTTGTGGTTCTTGCAGATATGGCCCTCACCTGCCGCCTCCGTTTCCCGGTGC
CGGGATTCCGAGGAAGAATGCACCGTAGGAGGGGCATGGCCGGCCACGGCCTGACGGGCGGCATGCGTCG
TGCGCACCACCGGCGGCGGCGCGCGTCGCACCGTCGCATGCGCGGCGGTATCCTGCCCCTCCTTATTCCA
CTGATCGCCGCGGCGATTGGCGCCGTGCCCGGAATTGCATCCGTGGCCTTGCAGGCGCAGAGACACTGAT
TAAAAACAAGTTGCATGTGGAAAAATCAAAATAAAAAGTCTGGACTCTCACGCTCGCTTGGTCCTGTAAC
TATTTTGTAGAATGGAAGACATCAACTTTGCGTCTCTGGCCCCGCGACACGGCTCGCGCCCGTTCATGGG
AAACTGGCAAGATATCGGCACCAGCAATATGAGCGGTGGCGCCTTCAGCTGGGGCTCGCTGTGGAGCGGC
ATTAAAAATTTCGGTTCCACCGTTAAGAACTATGGCAGCAAGGCCTGGAACAGCAGCACAGGCCAGATGC
TGAGGGATAAGTTGAAAGAGCAAAATTTCCAACAAAAGGTGGTAGATGGCCTGGCCTCTGGCATTAGCGG
GGTGGTGGACCTGGCCAACCAGGCAGTGCAAAATAAGATTAACAGTAAGCTTGATCCCCGCCCTCCCGTA
GAGGAGCCTCCACCGGCCGTGGAGACAGTGTCTCCAGAGGGGCGTGGCGAAAAGCGTCCGCGCCCCGACA
GGGAAGAAACTCTGGTGACGCAAATAGACGAGCCTCCCTCGTACGAGGAGGCACTAAAGCAAGGCCTGCC
CACCACCCGTCCCATCGCGCCCATGGCTACCGGAGTGCTGGGCCAGCACACACCCGTAACGCTGGACCTG
CCTCCCCCCGCCGACACCCAGCAGAAACCTGTGCTGCCAGGCCCGACCGCCGTTGTTGTAACCCGTCCTA
GCCGCGCGTCCCTGCGCCGCGCCGCCAGCGGTCCGCGATCGTTGCGGCCCGTAGCCAGTGGCAACTGGCA
AAGCACACTGAACAGCATCGTGGGTCTGGGGGTGCAATCCCTGAAGCGCCGACGATGCTTCTGAATAGCT
AACGTGTCGTATGTGTGTCATGTATGCGTCCATGTCGCCGCCAGAGGAGCTGCTGAGCCGCCGCGCGCCC
GCTTTCCAAGATGGCTACCCCTTCGATGATGCCGCAGTGGTCTTACATGCACATCTCGGGCCAGGACGCC
TCGGAGTACCTGAGCCCCGGGCTGGTGCAGTTTGCCCGCGCCACCGAGACGTACTTCAGCCTGAATAACA
AGTTTAGAAACCCCACGGTGGCGCCTACGCACGACGTGACCACAGACCGGTCCCAGCGTTTGACGCTGCG
GTTCATCCCTGTGGACCGTGAGGATACTGCGTACTCGTACAAGGCGCGGTTCACCCTAGCTGTGGGTGAT
AACCGTGTGCTGGACATGGCTTCCACGTACTTTGACATCCGCGGCGTGCTGGACAGGGGCCCTACTTTTA
AGCCCTACTCTGGCACTGCCTACAACGCCCTGGCTCCCAAGGGTGCCCCAAATCCTTGCGAATGGGATGA
AGCTGCTACTGCTCTTGAAATAAACCTAGAAGAAGAGGACGATGACAACGAAGACGAAGTAGACGAGCAA
GCTGAGCAGCAAAAAACTCACGTATTTGGGCAGGCGCCTTATTCTGGTATAAATATTACAAAGGAGGGTA
TTCAAATAGGTGTCGAAGGTCAAACACCTAAATATGCCGATAAAACATTTCAACCTGAACCTCAAATAGG
AGAATCTCAGTGGTACGAAACTGAAATTAATCATGCAGCTGGGAGAGTCCTTAAAAAGACTACCCCAATG
AAACCATGTTACGGTTCATATGCAAAACCCACAAATGAAAATGGAGGGCAAGGCATTCTTGTAAAGCAAC
AAAATGGAAAGCTAGAAAGTCAAGTGGAAATGCAATTTTTCTCAACTACTGAGGCGACCGCAGGCAATGG
TGATAACTTGACTCCTAAAGTGGTATTGTACAGTGAAGATGTAGATATAGAAACCCCAGACACTCATATT
TCTTACATGCCCACTATTAAGGAAGGTAACTCACGAGAACTAATGGGCCAACAATCTATGCCCAACAGGC
CTAATTACATTGCTTTTAGGGACAATTTTATTGGTCTAATGTATTACAACAGCACGGGTAATATGGGTGT
TCTGGCGGGCCAAGCATCGCAGTTGAATGCTGTTGTAGATTTGCAAGACAGAAACACAGAGCTTTCATAC
CAGCTTTTGCTTGATTCCATTGGTGATAGAACCAGGTACTTTTCTATGTGGAATCAGGCTGTTGACAGCT
ATGATCCAGATGTTAGAATTATTGAAAATCATGGAACTGAAGATGAACTTCCAAATTACTGCTTTCCACT
GGGAGGTGTGATTAATACAGAGACTCTTACCAAGGTAAAACCTAAAACAGGTCAGGAAAATGGATGGGAA
AAAGATGCTACAGAATTTTCAGATAAAAATGAAATAAGAGTTGGAAATAATTTTGCCATGGAAATCAATC
TAAATGCCAACCTGTGGAGAAATTTCCTGTACTCCAACATAGCGCTGTATTTGCCCGACAAGCTAAAGTA
CAGTCCTTCCAACGTAAAAATTTCTGATAACCCAAACACCTACGACTACATGAACAAGCGAGTGGTGGCT
CCCGGGTTAGTGGACTGCTACATTAACCTTGGAGCACGCTGGTCCCTTGACTATATGGACAACGTCAACC
CATTTAACCACCACCGCAATGCTGGCCTGCGCTACCGCTCAATGTTGCTGGGCAATGGTCGCTATGTGCC
CTTCCACATCCAGGTGCCTCAGAAGTTCTTTGCCATTAAAAACCTCCTTCTCCTGCCGGGCTCATACACC
TACGAGTGGAACTTCAGGAAGGATGTTAACATGGTTCTGCAGAGCTCCCTAGGAAATGACCTAAGGGTTG
ACGGAGCCAGCATTAAGTTTGATAGCATTTGCCTTTACGCCACCTTCTTCCCCATGGCCCACAACACCGC
CTCCACGCTTGAGGCCATGCTTAGAAACGACACCAACGACCAGTCCTTTAACGACTATCTC
[453 nt withheld, positions 17282-17734]
CAGCCCATGAGCCGTCAGGTGGTGGATGATACTAAATACAAGGACTACCAACAGGTGGGCATCCTACACC
AACACAACAACTCTGGATTTGTTGGCTACCTTGCCCCCACCATGCGCGAAGGACAGGCCTACCCTGCTAA
CTTCCCCTATCCGCTTATAGGCAAGACCGCAGTTGACAGCATTACCCAGAAAAAGTTTCTTTGCGATCGC
ACCCTTTGGCGCATCCCATTCTCCAGTAACTTTATGTCCATGGGCGCACTCACAGACCTGGGCCAAAACC
TTCTCTACGCCAACTCCGCCCACGCGCTAGACATGACTTTTGAGGTGGATCCCATGGACGAGCCCACCCT
TCTTTATGTTTTGTTTGAAGTCTTTGACGTGGTCCGTGTGCACCGGCCGCACCGCGGCGTCATCGAAACC
GTGTACCTGCGCACGCCCTTCTCGGCCGGCAACGCCACAACATAAAGAAGCAAGCAACATCAACAACAGC
TGCCGCCATGGGCTCCAGTGAGCAGGAACTGAAAGCCATTGTCAAAGATCTTGGTTGTGGGCCATATTTT
TTGGGCACCTATGACAAGCGCTTTCCAGGCTTTGTTTCTCCACACAAGCTCGCCTGCGCCATAGTCAATA
CGGCCGGTCGCGAGACTGGGGGCGTACACTGGATGGCCTTTGCCTGGAACCCGCACTCAAAAACATGCTA
CCTCTTTGAGCCCTTTGGCTTTTCTGACCAGCGACTCAAGCAGGTTTACCAGTTTGAGTACGAGTCACTC
CTGCGCCGTAGCGCCATTGCTTCTTCCCCCGACCGCTGTATAACGCTGGAAAAGTCCACCCAAAGCGTAC
AGGGGCCCAACTCGGCCGCCTGTGGACTATTCTGCTGCATGTTTCTCCACGCCTTTGCCAACTGGCCCCA
AACTCCCATGGATCACAACCCCACCATGAACCTTATTACCGGGGTACCCAACTCCATGCTCAACAGTCCC
CAGGTACAGCCCACCCTGCGTCGCAACCAGGAACAGCTCTACAGCTTCCTGGAGCGCCACTCGCCCTACT
TCCGCAGCCACAGTGCGCAGATTAGGAGCGCCACTTCTTTTTGTCACTTGAAAAACATGTAAAAATAATG
TACTAGAGACACTTTCAATAAAGGCAAATGCTTTTATTTGTACACTCTCGGGTGATTATTTACCCCCACC
CTTGCCGTCTGCGCCGTTTAAAAATCAAAGGGGTTCTGCCGCGCATCGCTATGCGCCACTGGCAGGGACA
CGTTGCGATACTGGTGTTTAGTGCTCCACTTAAACTCAGGCACAACCATCCGCGGCAGCTCGGTGAAGTT
TTCACTCCACAGGCTGCGCACCATCACCAACGCGTTTAGCAGGTCGGGCGCCGATATCTTGAAGTCGCAG
TTGGGGCCTCCGCCCTGCGCGCGCGAGTTGCGATACACAGGGTTGCAGCACTGGAACACTATCAGCGCCG
GGTGGTGCACGCTGGCCAGCACGCTCTTGTCGGAGATCAGATCCGCGTCCAGGTCCTCCGCGTTGCTCAG
GGCGAACGGAGTCAACTTTGGTAGCTGCCTTCCCAAAAAGGGCGCGTGCCCAGGCTTTGAGTTGCACTCG
CACCGTAGTGGCATCAAAAGGTGACCGTGCCCGGTCTGGGCGTTAGGATACAGCGCCTGCATAAAAGCCT
TGATCTGCTTAAAAGCCACCTGAGCCTTTGCGCCTTCAGAGAAGAACATGCCGCAAGACTTGCCGGAAAA
CTGATTGGCCGGACACGCGGCGTCGTGCACGCAGCACCTTGCGTCGGTGTTGGAGATCTGCACCACATTT
CGGCCCCACCGGTTCTTCACGATCTTGGCCTTGCTAGACTGCTCCTTCAGCGCGCGCTGCCCGTTTTCGC
TCGTCACATCCATTTCAATCACGTGCTCCTTATTTATCATAATGCTTCCGTGTAGACACTTAAGCTCGCC
TTCGATCTCAGCGCAGCGGTGCAGCCACAACGCGCAGCCCGTGGGCTCGTGATGCTTGTAGGTCACCTCT
GCAAACGACTGCAGGTACGCCTGCAGGAATCGCCCCATCATCGTCACAAAGGTCTTGTTGCTGGTGAAGG
TCAGCTGCAACCCGCGGTGCTCCTCGTTCAGCCAGGTCTTGCATACGGCCGCCAGAGCTTCCACTTGGTC
AGGCAGTAGTTTGAAGTTCGCCTTTAGATCGTTATCCACGTGGTACTTGTCCATCAGCGCGCGCGCAGCC
TCCATGCCCTTCTCCCACGCAGACACGATCGGCACACTCAGCGGGTTCATCACCGTAATTTCACTTTCCG
CTTCGCTGGGCTCTTCCTCTTCCTCTTGCGTCCGCATACCACGCGCCACTGGGTCGTCTTCATTCAGCCG
CCGCACTGTGCGCTTACCTCCTTTGCCATGCTTGATTAGCACCGGTGGGTTGCTGAAACCCACCATTTGT
AGCGCCACATCTTCTCTTTCTTCCTCGCTGTCCACGATTACCTCTGGTGATGGCGGGCGCTCGGGCTTGG
GAGAAGGGCGCTTCTTTTTCTTCTTGGGCGCAATGGCCAAATCCGCCGCCGAGGTCGATGGCCGCGGGCT
GGGTGTGCGCGGCACCAGCGCGTCTTGTGATGAGTCTTCCTCGTCCTCGGACTCGATACGCCGCCTCATC
CGCTTTTTTGGGGGCGCCCGGGGAGGCGGCGGCGACGGGGACGGGGACGACACGTCCTCCATGGTTGGGG
GACGTCGCGCCGCACCGCGTCCGCGCTCGGGGGTGGTTTCGCGCTGCTCCTCTTCCCGACTGGCCATTTC
CTTCTCCTATAGGCAGAAAAAGATCATGGAGTCAGTCGAGAAGAAGGACAGCCTAACCGCCCCCTCTGAG
TTCGCCACCACCGCCTCCACCGATGCCGCCAACGCGCCTACCACCTTCCCCGTCGAGGCACCCCCGCTTG
AGGAGGAGGAAGTGATTATCGAGCAGGACCCAGGTTTTGTAAGCGAAGACGACGAGGACCGCTCAGTACC
AACAGAGGATAAAAAGCAAGACCAGGACAACGCAGAGGCAAACGAGGAACAAGTCGGGCGGGGGGACGAA
AGGCATGGCGACTACCTAGATGTGGGAGACGACGTGCTGTTGAAGCATCTGCAGCGCCAGTGCGCCATTA
TCTGCGACGCGTTGCAAGAGCGCAGCGATGTGCCCCTCGCCATAGCGGATGTCAGCCTTGCCTACGAACG
CCACCTATTCTCACCGCGCGTACCCCCCAAACGCCAAGAAAACGGCACATGCGAGCCCAACCCGCGCCTC
AACTTCTACCCCGTATTTGCCGTGCCAGAGGTGCTTGCCACCTATCACATCTTTTTCCAAAACTGCAAGA
TACCCCTATCCTGCCGTGCCAACCGCAGCCGAGCGGACAAGCAGCTGGCCTTGCGGCAGGGCGCTGTCAT
ACCTGATATCGCCTCGCTCAACGAAGTGCCAAAAATCTTTGAGGGTCTTGGACGCGACGAGAAGCGCGCG
GCAAACGCTCTGCAACAGGAAAACAGCGAAAATGAAAGTCACTCTGGAGTGTTGGTGGAACTCGAGGGTG
ACAACGCGCGCCTAGCCGTACTAAAACGCAGCATCGAGGTCACCCACTTTGCCTACCCGGCACTTAACCT
ACCCCCCAAGGTCATGAGCACAGTCATGAGTGAGCTGATCGTGCGCCGTGCGCAGCCCCTGGAGAGGGAT
GCAAATTTGCAAGAACAAACAGAGGAGGGCCTACCCGCAGTTGGCGACGAGCAGCTAGCGCGCTGGCTTC
AAACGCGCGAGCCTGCCGACTTGGAGGAGCGACGCAAACTAATGATGGCCGCAGTGCTCGTTACCGTGGA
GCTTGAGTGCATGCAGCGGTTCTTTGCTGACCCGGAGATGCAGCGCAAGCTAGAGGAAACATTGCACTAC
ACCTTTCGACAGGGCTACGTACGCCAGGCCTGCAAGATCTCCAACGTGGAGCTCTGCAACCTGGTCTCCT
ACCTTGGAATTTTGCACGAAAACCGCCTTGGGCAAAACGTGCTTCATTCCACGCTCAAGGGCGAGGCGCG
CCGCGACTACGTCCGCGACTGCGTTTACTTATTTCTATGCTACACCTGGCAGACGGCCATGGGCGTTTGG
CAGCAGTGCTTGGAGGAGTGCAACCTCAAGGAGCTGCAGAAACTGCTAAAGCAAAACTTGAAGGACCTAT
GGACGGCCTTCAACGAGCGCTCCGTGGCCGCGCACCTGGCGGACATCATTTTCCCCGAACGCCTGCTTAA
AACCCTGCAACAGGGTCTGCCAGACTTCACCAGTCAAAGCATGTTGCAGAACTTTAGGAACTTTATCCTA
GAGCGCTCAGGAATCTTGCCCGCCACCTGCTGTGCACTTCCTAGCGACTTTGTGCCCATTAAGTACCGCG
AATGCCCTCCGCCGCTTTGGGGCCACTGCTACCTTCTGCAGCTAGCCAACTACCTTGCCTACCACTCTGA
CATAATGGAAGACGTGAGCGGTGACGGTCTACTGGAGTGTCACTGTCGCTGCAACCTATGCACCCCGCAC
CGCTCCCTGGTTTGCAATTCGCAGCTGCTTAACGAAAGTCAAATTATCGGTACCTTTGAGCTGCAGGGTC
CCTCGCCTGACGAAAAGTCCGCGGCTCCGGGGTTGAAACTCACTCCGGGGCTGTGGACGTCGGCTTACCT
TCGCAAATTTGTACCTGAGGACTACCACGCCCACGAGATTAGGTTCTACGAAGACCAATCCCGCCCGCCA
AATGCGGAGCTTACCGCCTGCGTCATTACCCAGGGCCACATTCTTGGCCAATTGCAAGCCATCAACAAAG
CCCGCCAAGAGTTTCTGCTACGAAAGGGACGGGGGGTTTACTTGGACCCCCAGTCCGGCGAGGAGCTCAA
CCCAATCCCCCCGCCGCCGCAGCCCTATCAGCAGCAGCCGCGGGCCCTTGCTTCCCAGGATGGCACCCAA
AAAGAAGCTGCAGCTGCCGCCGCCACCCACGGACGAGGAGGAATACTGGGACAGTCAGGCAGAGGAGGTT
TTGGACGAGGAGGAGGAGGACATGATGGAAGACTGGGAGAGCCTAGACGAGGAAGCTTCCGAGGTCGAAG
AGGTGTCAGACGAAACACCGTCACCCTCGGTCGCATTCCCCTCGCCGGCGCCCCAGAAATCGGCAACCGG
TTCCAGCATGGCTACAACCTCCGCTCCTCAGGCGCCGCCGGCACTGCCCGTTCGCCGACCCAACCGTAGA
TGGGACACCACTGGAACCAGGGCCGGTAAGTCCAAGCAGCCGCCGCCGTTAGCCCAAGAGCAACAACAGC
GCCAAGGCTACCGCTCATGGCGCGGGCACAAGAACGCCATAGTTGCTTGCTTGCAAGACTGTGGGGGCAA
CATCTCCTTCGCCCGCCGCTTTCTTCTCTACCATCACGGCGTGGCCTTCCCCCGTAACATCCTGCATTAC
TACCGTCATCTCTACAGCCCATACTGCACCGGCGGCAGCGGCAGCGGCAGCAACAGCAGCGGCCACACAG
AAGCAAAGGCGACCGGATAGCAAGACTCTGACAAAGCCCAAGAAATCCACAGCGGCGGCAGCAGCAGGAG
GAGGAGCGCTGCGTCTGGCGCCCAACGAACCCGTATCGACCCGCGAGCTTAGAAACAGGATTTTTCCCAC
TCTGTATGCTATATTTCAACAGAGCAGGGGCCAAGAACAAGAGCTGAAAATAAAAAACAGGTCTCTGCGA
TCCCTCACCCGCAGCTGCCTGTATCACAAAAGCGAAGATCAGCTTCGGCGCACGCTGGAAGACGCGGAGG
CTCTCTTCAGTAAATACTGCGCGCTGACTCTTAAGGACTAGTTTCGCGCCCTTTCTCAAATTTAAGCGCG
AAAACTACGTCATCTCCAGCGGCCACACCCGGCGCCAGCACCTGTCGTCAGCGCCATTATGAGCAAGGAA
ATTCCCACGCCCTACATGTGGAGTTACCAGCCACAAATGGGACTTGCGGCTGGAGCTGCCCAAGACTACT
CAACCCGAATAAACTACATGAGCGCGGGACCCCACATGATATCCCGGGTCAACGGAATCCGCGCCCACCG
AAACCGAATTCTCTTGGAACAGGCGGCTATTACCACCACACCTCGTAATAACCTTAATCCCCGTAGTTGG
CCCGCTGCCCTGGTGTACCAGGAAAGTCCCGCTCCCACCACTGTGGTACTTCCCAGAGACGCCCAGGCCG
AAGTTCAGATGACTAACTCAGGGGCGCAGCTTGCGGGCGGCTTTCGTCACAGGGTGCGGTCGCCCGGGCA
GGGTATAACTCACCTGACAATCAGAGGGCGAGGTATTCAGCTCAACGACGAGTCGGTGAGCTCCTCGCTT
GGTCTCCGTCCGGACGGGACATTTCAGATCGGCGGCGCCGGCCGTCCTTCATTCACGCCTCGTCAGGCAA
TCCTAACTCTGCAGACCTCGTCCTCTGAGCCGCGCTCTGGAGGCATTGGAACTCTGCAATTTATTGAGGA
GTTTGTGCCATCGGTCTACTTTAACCCCTTCTCGGGACCTCCCGGCCACTATCCGGATCAATTTATTCCT
AACTTTGACGCGGTAAAGGACTCGGCGGACGGCTACGACTGAATGTTAAGTGGAGAGGCAGAGCAACTGC
GCCTGAAACACCTGGTCCACTGTCGCCGCCACAAGTGCTTTGCCCGCGACTCCGGTGAGTTTTGCTACTT
TGAATTGCCCGAGGATCATATCGAGGGCCCGGCGCACGGCGTCCGGCTTACCGCCCAGGGAGAGCTTGCC
CGTAGCCTGATTCGGGAGTTTACCCAGCGCCCCCTGCTAGTTGAGCGGGACAGGGGACCCTGTGTTCTCA
CTGTGATTTGCAACTGTCCTAACCTTGGATTACATCAAGATCTCTCTAGAGGCCTATGNNNGTGGCAGNN
NCTGCATTCGAAAACGTTTGAATTGATAATTATTATCATTTGCGGGTCCTTTCCGGCGATCCGCCTTGTT
ACGGGGCGGCGACCTCGCGGGTTTTCGCTATTTATGAAAATTTTCCGGTTTAAGGCGTTTCCGTTCTTCT
TCGTCATAACTTAATGTTTTTATTTAAAATACCCTCTGAAAAGAAAGGAAACGACAGGATCTTCTAGACC
CGGGAGCGGCCGCTGTCGACCTGCAGGATCCGAATTCGATATCACTAGTGGTACCCACNNNCCATGGCCA
TCGAACCGATCTTATTCCCTTTAACTAATAAAAAAAAATAATAAAGCATCACTTACTTAAAATCAGTTAG
CAAATTTCTGTCCAGTTTATTCAGCAGCACCTCCTTGCCCTCCTCCCAGCTCTGGTATTGCAGCTTCCTC
CTGGCTGCAAACTTTCTCCACAATCTAAATGGAATGTCAGTTTCCTCCTGTTCCTGTCCATCCGCACCCA
CTATCTTCATGTTGTTGCAGATGAAGCGCGCAAGACCGTCTGAAGATACCTTCAACCCCGTGTATCCATA
TGACACGGAAACCGGTCCTCCAACTGTGCCTTTTCTTACTCCTCCCTTTGTATCCCCCAATGGGTTTCAA
GAGAGTCCCCCTGGGGTACTCTCTTTGCGCCTATCCGAACCTCTAGTTACCTCCAATGGCATGCTTGCGC
TCAAAATGGGCAACGGCCTCTCTCTGGACGAGGCCGGCAACCTTACCTCCCAAAATGTAACCACTGTGAG
CCCACCTCTCAAAAAAACCAAGTCAAACATAAACCTGGAAATATCTGCACCCCTCACAGTTACCTCAGAA
GCCCTAACTGTGGCTGCCGCCGCACCTCTAATGGTCGCGGGCAACACACTCACCATGCAATCACAGGCCC
CGCTAACCGTGCACGACTCCAAACTTAGCATTGCCACCCAAGGACCCCTCACAGTGTCAGAAGGAAAGCT
AGCCCTGCAAACATCAGGCCCCCTCACCACCACCGATAGCAGTACCCTTACTATCACTGCCTCACCCCCT
CTAACTACTGCCACTGGTAGCTTGGGCATTGACTTGAAAGAGCCCATTTATACACAAAATGGAAAACTAG
GACTAAAGTACGGGGCTCCTTTGCATGTAACAGACGACCTAAACACTTTGACCGTAGCAACTGGTCCAGG
TGTGACTATTAATAATACTTCCTTGCAAACTAAAGTTACTGGAGCCTTGGGTTTTGATTCACAAGGCAAT
ATGCAACTTAATGTAGCAGGAGGACTAAGGATTGATTCTCAAAACAGACGCCTTATACTTGATGTTAGTT
ATCCGTTTGATGCTCAAAACCAACTAAATCTAAGACTAGGACAGGGCCCTCTTTTTATAAACTCAGCCCA
CAACTTGGATATTAACTACAACAAAGGCCTTTACTTGTTTACAGCTTCAAACAATTCCAAAAAGCTTGAG
GTTAACCTAAGCACTGCCAAGGGGTTGATGTTTGACGCTACAGCCATAGCCATTAATGCAGGAGATGGGC
TTGAATTTGGTTCACCTAATGCACCAAACACAAATCCCCTCAAAACAAAAATTGGCCATGGCCTAGAATT
TGATTCAAACAAGGCTATGGTTCCTAAACTAGGAACTGGCCTTAGTTTTGACAGCACAGGTGCCATTACA
GTAGGAAACAAAAATAATGATAAGCTAACCCTATGGACAGGTCCAAAACCAGAAGCCAACTGCATAATTG
AATACGGGAAACAAAACCCAGATAGCAAACTAACTTTAATCCTTGTAAAAAATGGAGGAATTGTTAATGG
ATATGTAACGCTAATGGGAGCCTCAGACTACGTTAACACCTTATTTAAAAACAAAAATGTCTCCATTAAT
GTAGAACTATACTTTGATGCCACTGGTCATATATTACCAGACTCATCTTCTCTTAAAACAGATCTAGAAC
TAAAATACAAGCAAACCGCTGACTTTAGTGCAAGAGGTTTTATGCCAAGTACTACAGCGTATCCATTTGT
CCTTCCTAATGCGGGAACACATAATGAAAATTATATTTTTGGTCAATGCTACTACAAAGCAAGCGATGGT
GCCCTTTTTCCGTTGGAAGTTACTGTTATGCTTAATAAACGCCTGCCAGATAGTCGCACATCCTATGTTA
TGACTTTTTTATGGTCCTTGAATGCTGGTCTAGCTCCAGAAACTACTCAGGCAACCCTCATAACCTCCCC
ATTTACCTTTTCCTATATTAGAGAAGATGACTAATAAACTCTAAAGAATCGTTTGTGTTATGTTTCAACG
TGTTTATTTTTCAATTGCAGAAAATTTCAAGTCATTTTTCATTCAGTAGTATAGCCCCACCACCACATAG
CTTATACAGATCACCGTACCTTAATCAAACTCACAGAACCCTAGTATTCAACCTGCCACCTCCCTCCCAA
CACACAGAGTACACAGTCCTTTCTCCCCGGCTGGCCTTAAAAAGCATCATATCATGGGTAACAGACATAT
TCTTAGGTGTTATATTCCACACGGTTTCCTGTCGAGCCAAACGCTCATCAGTGATATTAATAAACTCCCC
GGGCAGCTCACTTAAGTTCATGTCGCTGTCCAGCTGCTGAGCCACAGGCTGCTGTCCAACTTGCGGTTGC
TTAACGGGCGGCGAAGGAGAAGTCCACGCCTACATGGGGGTAGAGTCATAATCGTGCATCAGGATAGGGC
GGTGGTGCTGCAGCAGCGCGCGAATAAACTGCTGCCGCCGCCGCTCCGTCCTGCAGGAATACAACATGGC
AGTGGTCTCCTCAGCGATGATTCGCACCGCCCGCAGCATAAGGCGCCTTGTCCTCCGGGCACAGCAGCGC
ACCCTGATCTCACTTAAATCAGCACAGTAACTGCAGCACAGCACCACAATATTGTTCAAAATCCCACAGT
GCAAGGCGCTGTATCCAAAGCTCATGGCGGGGACCACAGAACCCACGTGGCCATCATACCACAAGCGCAG
GTAGATTAAGTGGCGACCCCTCATAAACACGCTGGACATAAACATTACCTCTTTTGGCATGTTGTAATTC
ACCACCTCCCGGTACCATATAAACCTCTGATTAAACATGGCGCCATCCACCACCATCCTAAACCAGCTGG
CCAAAACCTGCCCGCCGGCTATACACTGCAGGGAACCGGGACTGGAACAATGACAGTGGAGAGCCCAGGA
CTCGTAACCATGGATCATCATGCTCGTCATGATATCAATGTTGGCACAACACAGGCACACGTGCATACAC
TTCCTCAGGATTACAAGCTCCTCCCGCGTTAGAACCATATCCCAGGGAACAACCCATTCCTGAATCAGCG
TAAATCCCACACTGCAGGGAAGACCTCGCACGTAACTCACGTTGTGCATTGTCAAAGTGTTACATTCGGG
CAGCAGCGGATGATCCTCCAGTATGGTAGCGCGGGTTTCTGTCTCAAAAGGAGGTAGACGATCCCTACTG
TACGGAGTGCGCCGAGACAACCGAGATCGTGTTGGTCGTAGTGTCATGCCAAATGGAACGCCGGACGTAG
TCATATTTCCTGAAGCAAAACCAGGTGCGGGCGTGACAAACAGATCTGCGTCTCCGGTCTCGCCGCTTAG
ATCGCTCTGTGTAGTAGTTGTAGTATATCCACTCTCTCAAAGCATCCAGGCGCCCCCTGGCTTCGGGTTC
TATGTAAACTCCTTCATGCGCCGCTGCCCTGATAACATCCACCACCGCAGAATAAGCCACACCCAGCCAA
CCTACACATTCGTTCTGCGAGTCACACACGGGAGGAGCGGGAAGAGCTGGAAGAACCATGTTTTTTTTTT
TATTCCAAAAGATTATCCAAAACCTCAAAATGAAGATCTATTAAGTGAACGCGCTCCCCTCCGGTGGCGT
GGTCAAACTCTACAGCCAAAGAACAGATAATGGCATTTGTAAGATGTTGCACAATGGCTTCCAAAAGGCA
AACGGCCCTCACGTCCAAGTGGACGTAAAGGCTAAACCCTTCAGGGTGAATCTCCTCTATAAACATTCCA
GCACCTTCAACCATGCCCAAATAATTCTCATCTCGCCACCTTCTCAATATATCTCTAAGCAAATCCCGAA
TATTAAGTCCGGCCATTGTAAAAATCTGCTCCAGAGCGCCCTCCACCTTCAGCCTCAAGCAGCGAATCAT
GATTGCAAAAATTCAGGTTCCTCACAGACCTGTATAAGATTCAAAAGCGGAACATTAACAAAAATACCGC
GATCCCGTAGGTCCCTTCGCAGGGCCAGCTGAACATAATCGTGCAGGTCTGCACGGACCAGCGCGGCCAC
TTCCCCGCCAGGAACCTTGACAAAAGAACCCACACTGATTATGACACGCATACTCGGAGCTATGCTAACC
AGCGTAGCCCCGATGTAAGCTTTGTTGCATGGGCGGCGATATAAAATGCAAGGTGCTGCTCAAAAAATCA
GGCAAAGCCTCGCGCAAAAAAGAAAGCACATCGTAGTCATGCTCATGCAGATAAAGGCAGGTAAGCTCCG
GAACCACCACAGAAAAAGACACCATTTTTCTCTCAAACATGTCTGCGGGTTTCTGCATAAACACAAAATA
AAATAACAAAAAAACATTTAAACATTAGAAGCCTGTCTTACAACAGGAAAAACAACCCTTATAAGCATAA
GACGGACTACGGCCATGCCGGCGTGACCGTAAAAAAACTGGTCACCGTGATTAAAAAGCACCACCGACAG
CTCCTCGGTCATGTCCGGAGTCATAATGTAAGACTCGGTAAACACATCAGGTTGATTCATCGGTCAGTGC
TAAAAAGCGACCGAAATAGCCCGGGGGAATACATACCCGCAGGCGTAGAGACAACATTACAGCCCCCATA
GGAGGTATAACAAAATTAATAGGAGAGAAAAACACATAAACACCTGAAAAACCCTCCTGCCTAGGCAAAA
TAGCACCCTCCCGCTCCAGAACAACATACAGCGCTTCACAGCGGCAGCCTAACAGTCAGCCTTACCAGTA
AAAAAGAAAACCTATTAAAAAAACACCACTCGACACGGCACCAGCTCAATCAGTCACAGTGTAAAAAAGG
GCCAAGTGCAGAGCGAGTATATATAGGACTAAAAAATGACGTAACGGTTAAAGTCCACAAAAAACACCCA
GAAAACCGCACGCGAACCTACGCCCAGAAACGAAAGCCAAAAAACCCACAACTTCCTCAAATCGTCACTT
CCGTTTTCCCACGTTACGTAACTTCCCATTTTAAGAAAACTACAATTCCCAACACATACAAGTTACTCCG
CCCTAAAACCTACGTCACCCGCCCCGTTCCCACGCCCCGCGCCACGTCACAAACTCCACCCCCTCATTAT
CATATTGGCTTCAATCCAAAATAAGGTATATTATTGATGATGTTAATTAATTTAAATATCGCAGGTGGCA
CTTTTCGGGGAAATGTGCGCGGAACCCCTATTTGTTTATTTTTCTAAATACATTCAAATATGTATCCGCT
CATGAGACAATAACCCTGATAAATGCTTCAATAATATTGAAAAAGGAAGAGTATGAGTATTCAACATTTC
CGTGTCGCCCTTATTCCCTTTTTTGCGGCATTTTGCCTTCCTGTTTTTGCTCACCCAGAAACGCTGGTGA
AAGTAAAAGATGCTGAAGATCAGTTGGGTGCACGAGTGGGTTACATCGAACTGGATCTCAACAGCGGTAA
GATCCTTGAGAGTTTTCGCCCCGAAGAACGTTTTCCAATGATGAGCACTTTTAAAGTTCTGCTATGTGGC
GCGGTATTATCCCGTATTGACGCCGGGCAAGAGCAACTCGGTCGCCGCATACACTATTCTCAGAATGACT
TGGTTGAGTACTCACCAGTCACAGAAAAGCATCTTACGGATGGCATGACAGTAAGAGAATTATGCAGTGC
TGCCATAACCATGAGTGATAACACTGCGGCCAACTTACTTCTGACAACGATCGGAGGACCGAAGGAGCTA
ACCGCTTTTTTGCACAACATGGGGGATCATGTAACTCGCCTTGATCGTTGGGAACCGGAGCTGAATGAAG
CCATACCAAACGACGAGCGTGACACCACGATGCCTGTAGCAATGGCAACAACGTTGCGCAAACTATTAAC
TGGCGAACTACTTACTCTAGCTTCCCGGCAACAATTAATAGACTGGATGGAGGCGGATAAAGTTGCAGGA
CCACTTCTGCGCTCGGCCCTTCCGGCTGGCTGGTTTATTGCTGATAAATCTGGAGCCGGTGAGCGTGGGT
CTCGCGGTATCATTGCAGCACTGGGGCCAGATGGTAAGCCCTCCCGTATCGTAGTTATCTACACGACGGG
GAGTCAGGCAACTATGGATGAACGAAATAGACAGATCGCTGAGATAGGTGCCTCACTGATTAAGCATTGG
TAACTGTCAGACCAAGTTTACTCATATATACTTTAGATTGATTTAAAACTTCATTTTTAATTTAAAAGGA
TCTAGGTGAAGATCCTTTTTGATAATCTCATGACCAAAATCCCTTAACGTGAGTTTTCGTTCCACTGAGC
GTCAGACCCCGTAGAAAAGATCAAAGGATCTTCTTGAGATCCTTTTTTTCTGCGCGTAATCTGCTGCTTG
CAAACAAAAAAACCACCGCTACCAGCGGTGGTTTGTTTGCCGGATCAAGAGCTACCAACTCTTTTTCCGA
AGGTAACTGGCTTCAGCAGAGCGCAGATACCAAATACTGTCCTTCTAGTGTAGCCGTAGTTAGGCCACCA
CTTCAAGAACTCTGTAGCACCGCCTACATACCTCGCTCTGCTAATCCTGTTACCAGTGGCTGCTGCCAGT
GGCGATAAGTCGTGTCTTACCGGGTTGGACTCAAGACGATAGTTACCGGATAAGGCGCAGCGGTCGGGCT
GAACGGGGGGTTCGTGCACACAGCCCAGCTTGGAGCGAACGACCTACACCGAACTGAGATACCTACAGCG
TGAGCTATGAGAAAGCGCCACGCTTCCCGAAGGGAGAAAGGCGGACAGGTATCCGGTAAGCGGCAGGGTC
GGAACAGGAGAGCGCACGAGGGAGCTTCCAGGGGGAAACGCCTGGTATCTTTATAGTCCTGTCGGGTTTC
GCCACCTCTGACTTGAGCGTCGATTTTTGTGATGCTCGTCAGGGGGGCGGAGCCTATGGAAAAACGCCAG
CAACGCGGCCTTTTTACGGTTCCTGGCCTTTTGCTGGCCTTTTGCTCACATGTACGGGGAGTTCTGGCTT
TCGGTGCCAGCATCTGCGCCACACCACCGAGCACCATACTGGCACCGAGAGAAAACAGGATGCCGGTCAT
ACCACCGGCCCCAATGGCTGCCCCCCATGCTGCAAGGGTGGCTCCGGCGGTAAAGAATGATCCGGCAATG
GCGGCAGCCCCCAGGACAATCTGGAATACGCCACCTGACTTGGCCCCGGCGACTCTGGGAACAATATGAA
TTACAGCGCCATCAGGCAGAGTCTCATGTAACTGCGCCGTTAACCCGGACGTGCTGACGTCCCGCCCGGC
AATCCGTACCTGATACCAGCCGTCGCTCAGTTTCTGACGAAACGCCGGGAGCTGTGTGGCCAGTGCCCGG
ATGGCTTCAGCCCCCGTTTTCACACGAAGGTCGATGCGGCGACCAAATCGTTGTAAATCCCCGTAAAGGC
AGATGCGCGCGCGCCATGCCCGGTGACGCCAGAGGGAGTGTGTGCGTCGCTGCCATTTGTCGGTGTACCT
CTCTCGTTTGCTCAGTTGTTCAGGAATATGGTGCAGCAGCTCGCCGTCGCCGCAGTAAATTGCGGCGTGA
TTCGGCACTGATGAACCAAAACAGCACAGCAGCACATCGCCCGGCTGTGCCGCTGACAACGGCACCTGAT
ACAGCCCCGTCGCCTCCAGATTATCCAGATAGAGATTCTGGCCGTTACGCCACCAGTCATCCTCACGATG
AAAGTCCGGCATCTCAATCCCCGCCAGATGATAAGCATCCCGGAACAGTGTGTAACAGTCCGTCACCGAA
AACTCCTCCAGTCTGCTGGCGTTATCCTCCGTCAGCTCGACTTTTTCCAGCAGCTCCTTGCCGAGATGGG
ATTCGGTTATCTTGCCTTTGAAAAAATCCAGGTAACCTTCCGCATCATCGCTCGCCCGACCGACGGCCTC
CACGAATGCCGATTTGCCAACGGTGTTCACACTGCGGATATAAAAGTAATAATCATGGCCCGGTTTGATA
TTGATACTGGCGGCTATCCAGTACAGCGCCGTACCAAGATAACGCGTGCTGGTTTCAACCTGTCTGATAT
CCGCAATCTGCTTTTCCGAGAACCAGAACTCAAACTGTACCGTCGGGTCATAAACGGCAAGATGCGGCGT
GGCGGTTATCTGAAAATAGCCCGGCGTCAGCTCAATCCTCGACGGTGCTGCCGGTGCGGCAATCCGGAAC
GATACCGACGCCGGATCGCCCTGCTGCCCCCACGCATTTACCGCCCGGACTGTCAGCCTGTAGTTCCCCA
GCGCCAGTTGCGTGAAGCGGTATGTGGTTTCCGTCGTCCGGGCCGTGCTGACCAGCCGCTCACTGCCGTC
GTCCGCTGTTACGGTCAGACGGAGCAGGAAACTCACGCCCTTCACCACCTTCGGTGTGTCCCATCGCGCC
AGCACCTGATATTCCCCGCTGTCTGCAGTGACTTCTGCGGTCAGGTGCTGCACCGCTGGCGGCGTGACAC
CATTCACCGTGCCACTCTGTTCGCCGTCAAAGTGCGCCCCGTTATCCACGATGGCCTCTTTTTCCGGCAC
ATGCTGCACGGCGGTGATGGCATACGTGCCGTCGTCGTTCTCACGGATACTCACGCAGCGGAACAGTCGC
TGGCGCAGCGTCGGCAGCTTCAGCTCCCATACGCTGTATTCAGCAACACCGTCAGGAACACGGCTCACTT
TTACCTTCACGCCGTCGGTGACGGACTGAACCTCCACGCTGACCGGATTGCCACTTCCGTCAACCAGGCT
TATCAGCGCGGTACCGGAGGATGGCAGCGTGATTTCACGGTCGAGCGTCAGCGTCCGGGTCTGGCTGTTC
ACCGCCAGCACACGACCACCGGTGCTGATACCGGCATAGTCATCATCGCAGATTTCAATAACATCGCCCG
GTACATGGCGAAGCCCTTCTGCGCCGACGCTGAAATCCACGGTCTGCGTTTCCAGCAGTTCTGTTTTAAT
CAGCCACAGCCCGGCGCGGTGTGCCTGCCCCCGGCTGGTACAGCCAAAGGCATCCATCTTCGTAACATTA
CGACCGTAACGGGCAATGGCCTGCGTATCTTCAACAAGCTCTGTCGCCGTCTCCCAGCCGTTGTTCGGGT
CAATCCAGTTCACCTCAACGGCATTATGGCGGTCCTTCAGGGCGCTGAAGCTGTAGCGGAACGGCGCGGA
CCGCTATAACCGCACTCGTCACCGCGATAGGTCCAGGTGCAGGTGTTGGCCAGCATGATACGTCCCGGAA
AAACAGCGCCATCCGTTTCCGTCGGCGTGGACAGTACAAAGGAGGCACTCACCGCGCTCAGTTCGCTGCA
CTGCTCAATGCGCCAGCGGCTGATCACCTCCTGCTCCGGATCGGCGTAACTGTTTCCGTTGACGAAGTTC
ACCGCATCCAGAAAACGGGCGTAAACCTTACGCCGGACCACCGTTCCGCCGACCAGACTCTGCATATCTT
CCGCCATCCCGGTGACCATACCGTACAGGTTAGAAACCGTCAGCGTGGGGCGCGTACTGGTGCCTTTGCC
ATTCAGTTCAAAACCGCTCCCCTGAATGGGATACGGCTGATACTGTCGCCCCTGCCAGGTGACCGGCTCA
CCTTTTTCGTTCTGCTCATTACAGAAAAAATAACGTTCTCCACCGACCTCTGGTCAGGTCGATTTCCCAG
AGCACCACGCTGGCCGACTGCTCCGCACGGGTGCATTCATTCAGTGTTTCCTGCCGGATATCCTGCATCA
GTTCACCACCTGTTCAAACTCTGCGCTGAACTCAACACGCAGCATACTGACCCGCGACGACCATTTTGCG
CAGGTCACCTTTATCTGCCGCCACTCATAAGGCGGCGTCCACAGAAAGGATTTCCAGCCCCCGTGCTCTT
CCAGAAACGACTCCAGTACCGTGGCCTCCTCACGGGGGACAGAAAGCGTCACGCTGTACGTTTTCAGGTT
GGCATTCAGCCCGGCAGGCGCTCGCTGAGAATAGCCATCACCAAAGCGCACCTTTCTTACAGAAGGGACC
GAAGCCACATCCATACCGGGTTTCACTTTCCAGCGGAAGGTCTTCATCGTCCACCTCCGGAGAACAGGCC
ACCATCACGCATCTGTGTCTGAATTTCATCACGGGCACCCTTGCGGGCCATGTCATACACCGCCTTCAGA
GCAGCCGGACCTATCTGCCCGTTCGTGCCGTCGTTGTTAATCACCACATGGTTATTCTGCTCAAACGTCC
CGGACGCCTGCGACCGGCTGTCTGCCATGCTGCCCGGTGTACCGACATAACCGCCGGTGGCATAGCCGCG
CATCAGCCGGTAAAGATTCCCCACGCCAATCCGGCTGGTTGCCTCCTTCGTGAAGACAAACTCACCACGG
TGAACAATCCCCGCTGGCTCATATTTGCCGCCGGTTCCCGTAAATCCTCCGGTTGCAAAATGGAATTTCG
CCGCAGCGGCCTGAATGGCTGTACCGCCTGACGCGGATGCGCCGCCACCAACAGCCCCGCCAATGGCGCT
GCCGATACTCCCGACAATCCCCACCATTGCCTGCTTAAGCAGAATTTCTGTCATCATGGACAGCACGGAA
CGGGTGAAGCTGCGCCAGTTCTGCTCACTGCCGGTCAGCATCGCCGCCATATTCTGTGCAATACCATCAA
AGGTCTGCGTGGCTGCACTTTTTACCTGCGACATACTGTCCGTGGCGCTCTCTTCCCACTCACTCCAGCC
GGACTTCAGGCCTGCCATCCAGTTCCCGCGAAGCTGGTCTTCAGCCGCCCAGGTCTTTTTCTGCTCTGAC
ATGACGTTATTCAGCGCCAGCGGATTATCGCCATACTGTTCCTTCAGGCGCTGTTCCGTGGCTTCCCGTT
CTGCCTGCCGGTCAGTCAGCCCCCGGCTTTTCGCATCAATGGCGGCCCGTTTTGCCCGTTGCTGCTGTGC
GAATTTATCCGCCTGCTGCGCCAGCGCGTTCAGGCGCTCCTGATACGTAACCTTGTCGCCAAGTGCAGCC
AGCTGGCGTTTGTACTCCAGCGTCTCATCTTTATGCGCCAGCAGGGATTTCTCCTGTGCAGACAGCTGGC
GACGTTGCGCCGCCTCCTCCAGTACCGCGAACTGACTCTCCGCCTTCCACAAATCCCGGCGCTGCTGGCT
GATTTTCTCATTTGCTCCGGCATGCTTCTCCAGCGTCCGGAGTTCTGCCTGAAGCGTCAGCAGGGCAGCA
TGAGCACTGTCTTCCTGACGATCGCCCGCAGACACCTTCACGCTGGACTGTTTCGGCTTTTTCAGCGTCG
CTTCATAATCCTTTTTCGCCGCCGCCATCAGCGTGTTGTAATCCGCCTGCAGGATTTTCCCGTCTTTCAG
TGCCTTGTTCAGTTCTTCCTGACGGGCGGTATATTTCTCCAGCGGCGTCTGCAGCCGTTCGTAAGCCTTC
TGCGCCTCTTCGGTATATTTCAGCCGTGACGCTTCGGTATCGCTCTGCTGCTGCGCATTTTTGTCCTGTT
GAGTCTGCTGCTCAGCCTTCTTTCGGGCGGCTTCAAGCGCAAGACGGGCCTTTTCACGATCATCCCAGTA
ACGCGCCCGCGCTTCATCGTTAACAAAATAATCATCCTTGCGCAGATTCCAGATGTCGTCTGCTTTCTTA
TACGCAGCCTCTGCCTTAATCAGCATCTCCTGCGCGGTATCAGGACGACCAATATCCAGCACCGCATCCC
ACATGGATTTGAATGCCCGCGCAGTCCTGTCTGCCCAGGTCTCCAGCGTGCCCATGTTCTCTTTCAGGCG
GCGGGTCTGGTCATCAAACCCTTTCGTTGCGGCCTCGTTCGCCGCCTGCAATGCCCCGGCTTCATCGCCG
GAACGCTGCAACTGAGCAACATACGCAATCTGCTCCGCCGACACGTTATGGAACTGGCGAGCCATCGCCG
TCAGCCCCGACGTCGGGTCTGTGGTCAGCTTCCCGAAGGCTTCAGCGACCTTTGTCCACCTCCACGCCGG
ATGCAGAGGAGAAACGCGCCACGATCTTCTAGAGGCCTAGAGTGGCAGAGACTGCATTCGAAAACGTTTG
AATTGATAATTATTATCATTTGCGGGTCAATTCTTAGAAAAACTCATCGAGCATCAAATGAAACTGCAAT
TTATTCATATCAGGATTATCAATACCATATTTTTGAAAAAGCCGTTTCTGTAATGAAGGAGAAAACTCAC
CGAGGCAGTTCCATAGGATTGCAAGATCCTGGTATCGGTCTGCGATTCCGACTCGTCCAACATCAATACA
ACCTATTAATTTCCCCTCGTCAAAAATAAGGTTATCAAGTGAGAAATCACCATGAGTGACGACTGAATCC
GGTGAGAATGGCAAAAGCTTATGCATTTCTTTCCAGACTTGTTCAACAGGCCAGCCATTACGCTCGTCAT
CAAAATCACTCGCATCAACCAAACCGTTATTCATTCGTGATTGCGCCTGAGCGAGACGAAATACGCGATC
GCTGTTAAAAGGACAATTACAAACAGGAATCGAATGCAACCGGCGCAGGAACACTGCCAGCGCATCAACA
ATATTTTCACCTGAATCAGGATATTCTTCTAATACCTGGAATGCTGTTTTCCCGGGGATCGCAGTGGTGA
GTAACCATGCATCATCAGGAGTACGGATAAAATGCTTGATGGTCGGAAGAGGCATAAATTCCGTCAGCCA
GTTTAGTCTGACCATCTCATCTGTAACATCATTGGCAACGCTACCTTTGCCATGTTTCAGAAACAACTCT
GGCGCATCGGGCTTCCCATACAATCGATAGATTGTCGCACCTGATTGCCCGACATTATCGCGAGCCCATT
TATACCCATATAAATCAGCATCCATGTTGGAATTTAATCGCGGCCTCGAGCAAGACGTTTCCCGTTGAAT
ATGGCTCATAACACCCCTTGTATTACTGTTTATGTAAGCAGACAGTTTTATTGTTCATGATAATAATGGT
TTCTTAGCGATATTTAAATTAATTAACATCATCAATAATATACCTTATTTTGGATTGAAGCCAATATGAT
AATGAGGGGGTGGAGTTTGTGACGTGGCGCGGGGCGTGGGAACGGGGCGGGTGACGTAGTAGTGTGGCGG
AAGTGTGATGTTGCAAGTGTGGCGGAACACATGTAAGCGACGGATGTGGCAAAAGTGACGTTTTTGGTGT
GCGCCGGTGTACACAGGAAGTGACAATTTTCGCGCGGTTTTAGGCGGATGTTGTAGTAAATTTGGGCGTA
ACCGAGTAAGATTTGGCCATTTTCGCGGGAAAACTGAATAAGAGGAAGTGAAATCTGAATAATTTTGTGT
TACTCATAGCGCGTAATATTTGTCTAGGGAGATCTGGGCAGGAAGAGGGCCTATTTCCCATGATTCCTTC
ATATTTGCATATACGATACAAGGCTGTTAGAGAGATAATTAGAATTAATTTGACTGTAAACACAAAGATA
TTAGTACAAAATACGTGACGTAGAAAGTAATAATTTCTTGGGTAGTTTGCAGTTTTAAAATTATGTTTTA
AAATGGACTATCATATGCTTACCGTAACTTGAAAGTATTTCGATTTCTTGGCTTTATATATCTTGTGGAA
AGGACGAGGATCCAGCACAGAGAAGACCATGATTCAAGAGATCATGGTCTTCTCTGTGCTTTTTTTACGC
GTGAATTCGATATCACTAGTGGTACCCACGAGTGGCCA
