>Addgene plasmid #83276 | pAd388-BPTF-sh28 | addgene partial sequence | sequence record 164206 | KanR2-F 5'-GAACTGCCTCGGTGAGTTTT-3'
TTGATAATCCTGATATGAATAAATTGCAGTTTCATTTGATGCTCGATGAGTTTTTCTAAGAATTGACCCG
CAAATGATAATAATTATCAATTCAAACGTTTTCGAATGCAGTCTCTGCCACTCTAGGCCTCTAGAAGATC
GTGGCGCGTTTCTCCTCTGCATCCGGCGTGGAGGTGGACAAAGGTCGCTGAAGCCTTCGGGAAGCTGACC
ACAGACCCGACGTCGGGGCTGACGGCGATGGCTCGCCAGTTCCATAACGTGTCGGCGGAGCAGATTGCGT
ATGTTGCTCAGTTGCAGCGTTCCGGCGATGAAGCCGGGGCATTGCAGGCGGCGAACGAGGCCGCAACGAA
AGGGTTTGATGACCAGACCCGCCGCCTGAAAGAGAACATGGGCACGCTGGAGACCTGGGCAGACAGGACT
GCGCGGGCATTCAAATCCATGTGGGATGCGGTGCTGGATATTGGTCGTCCTGATACCGCGCAGGAGATGC
TGATTAAGGCAGAGGCTGCGTATAAGAAAGCAGACGACATCTGGAATCTGCGCAAGGATGATTATTTTGT
TAACGATGAAGCGCGGGCGCGTTACTGGGATGATCGTGAAAAGGCCCGTCTTGCGCTTGAAGCCGCCCGA
AAGAAGGCTGAGCAGCAGACTCAACAGGACAAAAATGCGCAGCAGCAGAGCGATACCGAAGCGTCACGGC
TGA
