>Addgene plasmid #83276 | pAd388-BPTF-sh28 | addgene partial sequence | sequence record 165477 | pShuttle-R 5'-CACAATGCTTCCATCAAACG-3'
GCCCACACATTTCAGTACCTCAATCGATGGCCACTCGTGGGTACCACTAGTGATATCGAATTCACGCGTA
AAAAAAGCACAGAGAAGACCATGATCTCTTGAATCATGGTCTTCTCTGTGCTGGATCCTCGTCCTTTCCA
CAAGATATATAAAGCCAAGAAATCGAAATACTTTCAAGTTACGGTAAGCATATGATAGTCCATTTTAAAA
CATAATTTTAAAACTGCAAACTACCCAAGAAATTATTACTTTCTACGTCACGTATTTTGTACTAATATCT
TTGTGTTTACAGTCAAATTAATTCTAATTATCTCTCTAACAGCCTTGTATCGTATATGCAAATATGAAGG
AATCATGGGAAATAGGCCCTCTTCCTGCCCAGATCTCCCTAGACAAATATTACGCGCTATGAGTAACACA
AAATTATTCAGATTTCACTTCCTCTTATTCAGTTTTCCCGCGAAAATGGCCAAATCTTACTCGGTTACGC
CCAAATTTACTACAACATCCGCCTAAAACCGCGCGAAAATTGTCACTTCCTGTGTACACCGGCGCACACC
AAAAACGTCACTTTTGCCACATCCGTCGCTTACATGTGTTCCGCCACACTTGCAACATCACACTTCCGCC
ACACTACTACGTCACCCGCCCCGTTCCCACGCCCCGCGCCACGTCA
